# Supplementary material for: Efficient natural plasmid transformation of Vibrio natriegens enables zero-capital molecular biology
Source: PNAS Nexus. 2024 Feb 13;3(2):pgad444. doi: 10.1093/pnasnexus/pgad444 (PMC10863642; doi:10.1093/pnasnexus/pgad444)
Supplement: pgad444_Supplementary_Data [file pgad444_supplementary_data.zip › PNASNEXUS-PNASNEXUS-2023-00682R-s07.gb]

LOCUS       pDS5.17:_pST_140_LVL2_ 10187 bp ds-DNA     circular     08-NOV-2023
DEFINITION  .
ACCESSION   urn.local...if-dodoplc
VERSION     urn.local...if-dodoplc
COMMENT     Imported using the Genbank importer. File name: Plasmid
            maps/pST_140_LVL2 cam.gb LVL2 Tfox SpGCas, AcrIIA4, Ptet gRNA.
FEATURES             Location/Qualifiers
     RBS             complement(7..17)
                     /label="B0033"
                     /ApEinfo_revcolor="#ff9ccd"
                     /ApEinfo_fwdcolor="#ff9ccd"
                     /note="created_by: daniel modified_by: danie"
     unsure          22..25
                     /label="Prom Overhang"
                     /ApEinfo_revcolor="#f58a5e"
                     /ApEinfo_fwdcolor="#f58a5e"
                     /note="created_by: Daniel modified_by: Daniel note: Derived using Geneious Prime 2020.1.2 'TransferAnnotations' based on nucleotide similarity Transferred_From: oDS_173_A_Ptet*_fwd Transferred_Similarity: 100.00% Primary_Match: 100.00%; Adjusted-Interval-0:0/0; PromOverhang (oDS_173_A_Ptet*_fwd) Alternative_Match: 100.00%; Adjusted-Interval-0:0/0; PromOverhang (oDS_174_A_Ptet*_rev (reversed))"
     unsure          complement(22..25)
                     /label="RBS Overhang"
                     /ApEinfo_revcolor="#d6b295"
                     /ApEinfo_fwdcolor="#d6b295"
                     /note="created_by: Daniel"
     promoter        complement(26..101)
                     /label="Ptet*"
                     /ApEinfo_revcolor="#ff9ccd"
                     /ApEinfo_fwdcolor="#ff9ccd"
                     /note="created_by: annaf note: Derived using Geneious Prime 2020.1.2 'TransferAnnotations' based on nucleotide similarity Transferred_From: oDS_173_A_Ptet*_fwd Transferred_Similarity: 100.00% Primary_Match: 100.00%; Adjusted-Interval-0:0/0; Ptet*(oDS_173_A_Ptet*_fwd) Alternative_Match: 100.00%; Adjusted-Interval-0:0/0;Ptet* (oDS_174_A_Ptet*_rev (reversed))"
     misc_feature    complement(36..54)
                     /label="Operator"
                     /ApEinfo_revcolor="#ffef86"
                     /ApEinfo_fwdcolor="#ffef86"
                     /note="created_by: annaf note: Derived using Geneious Prime 2020.1.2 'TransferAnnotations' based on nucleotide similarity Transferred_From: oDS_173_A_Ptet*_fwd Transferred_Similarity: 100.00% Primary_Match: 100.00%; Adjusted-Interval-0:0/0; Operator(oDS_173_A_Ptet*_fwd) Alternative_Match: 100.00%; Adjusted-Interval-0:0/0;Operator (oDS_174_A_Ptet*_rev (reversed))"
     misc_feature    complement(61..79)
                     /label="Operator"
                     /ApEinfo_revcolor="#9eafd2"
                     /ApEinfo_fwdcolor="#9eafd2"
                     /note="created_by: annaf note: Derived using Geneious Prime 2020.1.2 'TransferAnnotations' based on nucleotide similarity Transferred_From: oDS_173_A_Ptet*_fwd Transferred_Similarity: 100.00% Primary_Match: 100.00%; Adjusted-Interval-0:0/0; Operator(oDS_173_A_Ptet*_fwd) Alternative_Match: 100.00%; Adjusted-Interval-0:0/0;Operator (oDS_174_A_Ptet*_rev (reversed))"
     promoter        106..175
                     /label="PTetR"
                     /ApEinfo_revcolor="#f58a5e"
                     /ApEinfo_fwdcolor="#f58a5e"
                     /note="created_by: annaf modified_by: danie"
     CDS             176..799
                     /label="TetR"
                     /ApEinfo_revcolor="#faac61"
                     /ApEinfo_fwdcolor="#faac61"
                     /note="gene: tetR from transposon Tn10 product: tetracycline repressor TetR note: TetR binds to the tetracycline operator tetO to inhibit transcription. This inhibition can be relieved byadding tetracycline or doxycycline. translation: MSRLDKSKVINSALELLNEVGIEGLTTRKLAQKLGVEQPTLYWHVKNKRALLDALAIEMLDRHHTHFCPLEGESWQDFLRNNAKSFRCALLSHRDGAKVHLGTRPTEKQYETLENQLAFLCQQGFSLENALYALSAVGHFTLGCVLEDQEHQVAKEERETPTTDSMPPLLRQAIELFDHQGAEPAFLFGLELIICGLEKQLKCESGS"
     CDS             176..799
                     /ApEinfo_revcolor="#84b0dc"
                     /ApEinfo_fwdcolor="#84b0dc"
                     /translation="MSRLDKSKVINSALELLNEVGIEGLTTRKLAQKLGVEQPTLYWHVKNKRALLDALAIEMLDRHHTHFCPLEGESWQDFLRNNAKSFRCALLSHRDGAKVHLGTRPTEKQYETLENQLAFLCQQGFSLENALYALSAVGHFTLGCVLEDQEHQVAKEERETPTTDSMPPLLRQAIELFDHQGAEPAFLFGLELIICGLEKQLKCESGS*"
     terminator      800..1061
                     /label="IOT"
                     /ApEinfo_revcolor="#85dae9"
                     /ApEinfo_fwdcolor="#85dae9"
                     /note="created_by: annaf modified_by: annaf"
     unsure          1064..1067
                     /label="Connector Overhang"
                     /ApEinfo_revcolor="#ff9ccd"
                     /ApEinfo_fwdcolor="#ff9ccd"
                     /note="created_by: Daniel"
     unsure          complement(1064..1067)
                     /label="Prom overhang"
                     /ApEinfo_revcolor="#ffef86"
                     /ApEinfo_fwdcolor="#ffef86"
                     /note="created_by: Daniel modified_by: Daniel"
     unsure          complement(1064..1067)
                     /label="Prom overhang; Prom overhang"
                     /ApEinfo_revcolor="#d6b295"
                     /ApEinfo_fwdcolor="#d6b295"
                     /note="created_by: Daniel modified_by: Daniel"
     unsure          1068..1071
                     /label="LVL2 Fusion Site"
                     /ApEinfo_revcolor="#f58a5e"
                     /ApEinfo_fwdcolor="#f58a5e"
                     /note="created_by: Daniel modified_by: Daniel"
     unsure          1068..1071
                     /label="LVL2 fusion site inverted"
                     /ApEinfo_revcolor="#b7e6d7"
                     /ApEinfo_fwdcolor="#b7e6d7"
                     /note="created_by: danie"
     unsure          1072..1075
                     /label="Prom overhang"
                     /ApEinfo_revcolor="#d6b295"
                     /ApEinfo_fwdcolor="#d6b295"
                     /note="created_by: Daniel modified_by: Daniel"
     unsure          complement(1072..1075)
                     /label="Connector Overhang"
                     /ApEinfo_revcolor="#85dae9"
                     /ApEinfo_fwdcolor="#85dae9"
                     /note="created_by: Daniel"
     promoter        1076..1110
                     /label="P_J23106"
                     /ApEinfo_revcolor="#84b0dc"
                     /ApEinfo_fwdcolor="#84b0dc"
                     /note="created_by: Daniel modified_by: Daniel"
     unsure          1111..1114
                     /label="RBS Overhang"
                     /ApEinfo_revcolor="#c6c9d1"
                     /ApEinfo_fwdcolor="#c6c9d1"
                     /note="created_by: Daniel"
     unsure          complement(1111..1114)
                     /label="Prom Overhang"
                     /ApEinfo_revcolor="#75c6a9"
                     /ApEinfo_fwdcolor="#75c6a9"
                     /note="created_by: Daniel modified_by: Daniel"
     RBS             1119..1131
                     /label="R_B0032"
                     /ApEinfo_revcolor="#c6c9d1"
                     /ApEinfo_fwdcolor="#c6c9d1"
                     /note="created_by: Daniel"
     unsure          complement(1137..1140)
                     /label="RBS Overhang"
                     /ApEinfo_revcolor="#faac61"
                     /ApEinfo_fwdcolor="#faac61"
                     /note="created_by: Daniel"
     CDS             1138..1401
                     /label="ArcIIA4"
                     /ApEinfo_revcolor="#84b0dc"
                     /ApEinfo_fwdcolor="#84b0dc"
                     /note="created_by: danie"
     CDS             1138..1401
                     /ApEinfo_revcolor="#84b0dc"
                     /ApEinfo_fwdcolor="#84b0dc"
                     /translation="MNINDLIREIKNKDYTVKLSGTDSNSITQLIIRVNNDGNEYVISESENESIVEKFISAFKNGWNQEYEDEEEFYNDMQTITLKSELN*"
     unsure          1402..1405
                     /label="Ter Overhang"
                     /ApEinfo_revcolor="#84b0dc"
                     /ApEinfo_fwdcolor="#84b0dc"
                     /note="created_by: Daniel modified_by: Daniel"
     unsure          1405..1407
                     /label="STOP"
                     /ApEinfo_revcolor="#d6b295"
                     /ApEinfo_fwdcolor="#d6b295"
                     /note="created_by: Daniel"
     terminator      1408..1441
                     /label="B1003"
                     /ApEinfo_revcolor="#b7e6d7"
                     /ApEinfo_fwdcolor="#b7e6d7"
                     /note="created_by: danie"
     unsure          1442..1445
                     /label="3`Connector Overhang"
                     /ApEinfo_revcolor="#c7b0e3"
                     /ApEinfo_fwdcolor="#c7b0e3"
                     /note="created_by: Daniel"
     unsure          complement(1442..1445)
                     /label="Term Overhang"
                     /ApEinfo_revcolor="#75c6a9"
                     /ApEinfo_fwdcolor="#75c6a9"
                     /note="created_by: Daniel modified_by: Daniel"
     unsure          1446..1449
                     /label="LVL2 Fusion Site"
                     /ApEinfo_revcolor="#85dae9"
                     /ApEinfo_fwdcolor="#85dae9"
                     /note="created_by: Daniel"
     unsure          complement(1446..1449)
                     /label="LVL2 Fusion Site"
                     /ApEinfo_revcolor="#c7b0e3"
                     /ApEinfo_fwdcolor="#c7b0e3"
                     /note="created_by: Daniel"
     promoter        1450..1515
                     /label="Ptet"
                     /ApEinfo_revcolor="#84b0dc"
                     /ApEinfo_fwdcolor="#84b0dc"
                     /note="created_by: danie"
     CDS             1520..1539
                     /label="Spacer"
                     /ApEinfo_revcolor="#d6b295"
                     /ApEinfo_fwdcolor="#d6b295"
                     /note="locus_tag: MEBKCIEB_02514 EC_number: 3.1.21.- inference: similar to AA sequence:UniProtKB:P08038 transl_table: 11 product: Extracellular deoxyribonuclease db_xref: COG:COG2356 translation: MKYLFSLFILALSSAAVAAPPSSFSAAKREAVKIYQDHPTSFYCGCDIQWQGKKGLPDLSSCGYQVRKQEKRASRIEWEHVVPAWQFGHQLQCWQSGGRKNCSRNDKTFRSMEADLHNLTPAIGEVNGDRSNYNFSQWNGIDGATYGRCEVQVNFKQRKVMPPDRARGSIARTYLYMSKEYGFKLSKQQTQLMSAWNKTYPADKWECERDKRIAKVQGNHNPFVQEACRAL"
     misc_RNA        1540..1624
                     /label="gRNA Scaffold"
                     /ApEinfo_revcolor="#faac61"
                     /ApEinfo_fwdcolor="#faac61"
                     /note="created_by: Daniel"
     terminator      1625..1712
                     /ApEinfo_revcolor="#ffef86"
                     /ApEinfo_fwdcolor="#ffef86"
                     /note="created_by: Daniel"
     unsure          1713..1716
                     /label="Fusion Site"
                     /ApEinfo_revcolor="#c6c9d1"
                     /ApEinfo_fwdcolor="#c6c9d1"
                     /note="created_by: daniel"
     unsure          complement(1713..1716)
                     /label="LVL2 Fusion Site"
                     /ApEinfo_revcolor="#9eafd2"
                     /ApEinfo_fwdcolor="#9eafd2"
                     /note="created_by: Daniel"
     unsure          1737..1740
                     /label="ORI Overhang"
                     /ApEinfo_revcolor="#b4abac"
                     /ApEinfo_fwdcolor="#b4abac"
                     /note="created_by: Daniel"
     unsure          complement(1737..1740)
                     /label="Fusion Site"
                     /ApEinfo_revcolor="#84b0dc"
                     /ApEinfo_fwdcolor="#84b0dc"
                     /note="created_by: daniel"
     rep_origin      1754..2436
                     /label="ORI ColE1"
                     /ApEinfo_revcolor="#b1ff67"
                     /ApEinfo_fwdcolor="#b1ff67"
                     /note="modified_by: Daniel"
     unsure          2459..2462
                     /label="Res Overhang"
                     /ApEinfo_revcolor="#ffef86"
                     /ApEinfo_fwdcolor="#ffef86"
                     /note="created_by: danie"
     unsure          complement(2459..2462)
                     /label="ORI Overhang"
                     /ApEinfo_revcolor="#ffef86"
                     /ApEinfo_fwdcolor="#ffef86"
                     /note="created_by: Daniel"
     terminator      complement(2463..2571)
                     /label="CamR Terminator"
                     /ApEinfo_revcolor="#84b0dc"
                     /ApEinfo_fwdcolor="#84b0dc"
                     /note="ApEinfo_revcolor: #66ccff ApEinfo_graphicformat: arrow_data {{0 1 2 0 0 -1} {} 0} modified_by: danie"
     CDS             complement(2572..3231)
                     /label="CamR"
                     /ApEinfo_revcolor="#0000ff"
                     /ApEinfo_fwdcolor="#0000ff"
                     /note="ApEinfo_revcolor: #0000FF ApEinfo_graphicformat: arrow_data {{0 1 2 0 0 -1} {} 0}"
     CDS             complement(2572..3231)
                     /ApEinfo_revcolor="#84b0dc"
                     /ApEinfo_fwdcolor="#84b0dc"
                     /translation="MEKKITGYTTVDISQWHRKEHFEAFQSVAQCTYNQTVQLDITAFLKTVKKNKHKFYPAFIHILARLMNAHPEFRMAMKDGELVIWDSVHPCYTVFHEQTETFSSLWSEYHDDFRQFLHIYSQDVACYGENLAYFPKGFIENMFFVSANPWVSFTSFDLNVANMDNFFAPVFTMGKYYTQGDKVLMPLAIQVHHAVCDGFHVGRMLNELQQYCDEWQGGA*"
     promoter        complement(3232..3336)
                     /label="CamR Promoter"
                     /ApEinfo_revcolor="#84b0dc"
                     /ApEinfo_fwdcolor="#84b0dc"
                     /note="ApEinfo_revcolor: #66CCFF ApEinfo_graphicformat: arrow_data {{0 1 2 0 0 -1} {} 0}"
     terminator      complement(3341..3397)
                     /label="L3S2P55"
                     /ApEinfo_revcolor="#84b0dc"
                     /ApEinfo_fwdcolor="#84b0dc"
                     /note="created_by: Daniel"
     terminator      3698..3749
                     /label="L3S1P53 "
                     /ApEinfo_revcolor="#faac61"
                     /ApEinfo_fwdcolor="#faac61"
                     /note="created_by: Daniel"
     unsure          3750..3753
                     /label="Prom overhang; Prom overhang"
                     /ApEinfo_revcolor="#d6b295"
                     /ApEinfo_fwdcolor="#d6b295"
                     /note="created_by: Daniel modified_by: Daniel"
     terminator      complement(3756..4010)
                     /label="IOT"
                     /ApEinfo_revcolor="#f8d3a9"
                     /ApEinfo_fwdcolor="#f8d3a9"
                     /note="created_by: annaf"
     CDS             complement(4020..5102)
                     /label="LacI"
                     /ApEinfo_revcolor="#d6b295"
                     /ApEinfo_fwdcolor="#d6b295"
                     /note="gene: lacI product: lac repressor note: The lac repressor binds to the lac operator to inhibit transcription in E. coli. This inhibition can berelieved by adding lactose orisopropyl-beta-D-thiogalactopyranoside (IPTG). translation: MKPVTLYDVAEYAGVSYMTVSRVVNQASHVSAKTREKVEAAMVELNYIPNRVAQQLAGKQSLLIGVATSSLALHAPSQIVAAIKSRADQLGASVVVSMVERSGVEACKAAVHNLLAQRVSGLIINYPLDDQDAIAVEAACTNVPALFLDVSDQTPINSIIYSHEDGTRLGVEHLVALGHQQIALLAGPLSSVSARLRLAGWHKYLTRNQIQPIAEREGDWSAMSGFQQTMQMLNEGIVPTAMLVANDQMALGAMRAITESGLRVGADISVVGYDDTEDSSCYIPPLTTIKQDFRLLGQTSVDRLLQLSQGQAVKGNQLLPVSLVKRKTTLAPNTQTASPRALADSLMQLARQVSRLESGQ modified_by: annaf"
     CDS             complement(4020..5102)
                     /ApEinfo_revcolor="#84b0dc"
                     /ApEinfo_fwdcolor="#84b0dc"
                     /translation="MKPVTLYDVAEYAGVSYMTVSRVVNQASHVSAKTREKVEAAMVELNYIPNRVAQQLAGKQSLLIGVATSSLALHAPSQIVAAIKSRADQLGASVVVSMVERSGVEACKAAVHNLLAQRVSGLIINYPLDDQDAIAVEAACTNVPALFLDVSDQTPINSIIYSHEDGTRLGVEHLVALGHQQIALLAGPLSSVSARLRLAGWHKYLTRNQIQPIAEREGDWSAMSGFQQTMQMLNEGIVPTAMLVANDQMALGAMRAITESGLRVGADISVVGYDDTEDSSCYIPPLTTIKQDFRLLGQTSVDRLLQLSQGQAVKGNQLLPVSLVKRKTTLAPNTQTASPRALADSLMQLARQVSRLESGQ*"
     promoter        complement(5103..5172)
                     /label="PLacI"
                     /ApEinfo_revcolor="#ff9ccd"
                     /ApEinfo_fwdcolor="#ff9ccd"
                     /note="created_by: annaf"
     promoter        5177..5232
                     /label="Ptac"
                     /ApEinfo_revcolor="#f8d3a9"
                     /ApEinfo_fwdcolor="#f8d3a9"
                     /note="created_by: annaf note: Derived using Geneious Prime 2020.1.2 'TransferAnnotations' based on nucleotide similarity Transferred_From: oDS_175_A_Ptac_fwd Transferred_Similarity: 100.00% Primary_Match: 100.00%; Adjusted-Interval-0:0/0; Ptac(oDS_175_A_Ptac_fwd) Alternative_Match: 100.00%; Adjusted-Interval-0:0/0; Ptac(oDS_176_A_Ptac_rev (reversed))"
     unsure          5233..5236
                     /label="RBS Overhang"
                     /ApEinfo_revcolor="#f8d3a9"
                     /ApEinfo_fwdcolor="#f8d3a9"
                     /note="created_by: Daniel"
     unsure          complement(5233..5236)
                     /label="Prom Overhang"
                     /ApEinfo_revcolor="#ff9ccd"
                     /ApEinfo_fwdcolor="#ff9ccd"
                     /note="created_by: Daniel modified_by: Daniel note: Derived using Geneious Prime 2020.1.2 'TransferAnnotations' based on nucleotide similarity Transferred_From: oDS_175_A_Ptac_fwd Transferred_Similarity: 100.00% Primary_Match: 100.00%; Adjusted-Interval-0:0/0; PromOverhang (oDS_175_A_Ptac_fwd) Alternative_Match: 100.00%; Adjusted-Interval-0:0/0; PromOverhang (oDS_176_A_Ptac_rev (reversed))"
     RBS             5241..5252
                     /label="R_B0034"
                     /ApEinfo_revcolor="#b1ff67"
                     /ApEinfo_fwdcolor="#b1ff67"
                     /note="created_by: Daniel modified_by: Daniel"
     unsure          5258..5261
                     /label="CDS Overhang"
                     /ApEinfo_revcolor="#ff9ccd"
                     /ApEinfo_fwdcolor="#ff9ccd"
                     /note="created_by: Daniel modified_by: Daniel"
     unsure          complement(5258..5261)
                     /label="RBS Overhang"
                     /ApEinfo_revcolor="#9eafd2"
                     /ApEinfo_fwdcolor="#9eafd2"
                     /note="created_by: Daniel"
     CDS             5259..5849
                     /label="Tfox V. cholerae"
                     /ApEinfo_revcolor="#ff9ccd"
                     /ApEinfo_fwdcolor="#ff9ccd"
                     /note="created_by: danie"
     CDS             5259..5849
                     /ApEinfo_revcolor="#84b0dc"
                     /ApEinfo_fwdcolor="#84b0dc"
                     /translation="MDMNEQQFFDYVTKFGAYQKRSMFGGIGLFQHDAMYVLVSEDRIFVRGGEELDPELLALGCEKYRHVKKQTTATVNYYDITELYEQHHPELDSIIERSIQFSVNQREFQRSAASRRLRDLPNMQLTLERMVKKAGIDDVETFMSLGAPEVFNKVRQAYGSDVDVKLLWKFAGAIEGIHWKLLQEPRKRQLLESCQQR"
     unsure          5850..5853
                     /label="Ter Overhang"
                     /ApEinfo_revcolor="#b4abac"
                     /ApEinfo_fwdcolor="#b4abac"
                     /note="created_by: Daniel modified_by: Daniel"
     unsure          complement(5850..5853)
                     /label="CDS Overhang"
                     /ApEinfo_revcolor="#ffef86"
                     /ApEinfo_fwdcolor="#ffef86"
                     /note="created_by: Daniel"
     unsure          5853..5855
                     /label="STOP"
                     /ApEinfo_revcolor="#ffef86"
                     /ApEinfo_fwdcolor="#ffef86"
                     /note="created_by: Daniel"
     terminator      5856..5894
                     /label="B1006"
                     /ApEinfo_revcolor="#84b0dc"
                     /ApEinfo_fwdcolor="#84b0dc"
                     /note="created_by: danie"
     unsure          complement(5895..5898)
                     /label="Term Overhang"
                     /ApEinfo_revcolor="#84b0dc"
                     /ApEinfo_fwdcolor="#84b0dc"
                     /note="created_by: Daniel modified_by: Daniel"
     unsure          5899..5902
                     /label="LVL2 fusion site inverted"
                     /ApEinfo_revcolor="#ffef86"
                     /ApEinfo_fwdcolor="#ffef86"
                     /note="created_by: danie"
     unsure          5903..5906
                     /label="Term Overhang"
                     /ApEinfo_revcolor="#f8d3a9"
                     /ApEinfo_fwdcolor="#f8d3a9"
                     /note="created_by: Daniel modified_by: Daniel"
     unsure          complement(5903..5906)
                     /label="3`Connector Overhang"
                     /ApEinfo_revcolor="#f58a5e"
                     /ApEinfo_fwdcolor="#f58a5e"
                     /note="created_by: Daniel"
     terminator      complement(5907..6035)
                     /label="B0015"
                     /ApEinfo_revcolor="#c6c9d1"
                     /ApEinfo_fwdcolor="#c6c9d1"
                     /note="modified_by: Daniel"
     stem_loop       complement(5981..6024)
                     /label="stem loop"
                     /ApEinfo_revcolor="#ff9ccd"
                     /ApEinfo_fwdcolor="#ff9ccd"
     unsure          6037..6040
                     /label="C-terminal Tag Overhang"
                     /ApEinfo_revcolor="#f8d3a9"
                     /ApEinfo_fwdcolor="#f8d3a9"
                     /note="created_by: Daniel"
     unsure          complement(6037..6040)
                     /label="Term. Overhang"
                     /ApEinfo_revcolor="#ff9ccd"
                     /ApEinfo_fwdcolor="#ff9ccd"
                     /note="created_by: Daniel"
     CDS             complement(6080..10187)
                     /label="spG Cas9"
                     /ApEinfo_revcolor="#faac61"
                     /ApEinfo_fwdcolor="#faac61"
                     /note="created_by: Daniel modified_by: danie"
     CDS             complement(6080..10187)
                     /ApEinfo_revcolor="#84b0dc"
                     /ApEinfo_fwdcolor="#84b0dc"
                     /translation="MDKKYSIGLDIGTNSVGWAVITDEYKVPSKKFKVLGNTDRHSIKKNLIGALLFDSGETAEATRLKRTARRRYTRRKNRICYLQEIFSNEMAKVDDSFFHRLEESFLVEEDKKHERHPIFGNIVDEVAYHEKYPTIYHLRKKLVDSTDKADLRLIYLALAHMIKFRGHFLIEGDLNPDNSDVDKLFIQLVQTYNQLFEENPINASGVDAKAILSARLSKSRRLENLIAQLPGEKKNGLFGNLIALSLGLTPNFKSNFDLAEDAKLQLSKDTYDDDLDNLLAQIGDQYADLFLAAKNLSDAILLSDILRVNTEITKAPLSASMIKRYDEHHQDLTLLKALVRQQLPEKYKEIFFDQSKNGYAGYIDGGASQEEFYKFIKPILEKMDGTEELLVKLNREDLLRKQRTFDNGSIPHQIHLGELHAILRRQEDFYPFLKDNREKIEKILTFRIPYYVGPLARGNSRFAWMTRKSEETITPWNFEEVVDKGASAQSFIERMTNFDKNLPNEKVLPKHSLLYEYFTVYNELTKVKYVTEGMRKPAFLSGEQKKAIVDLLFKTNRKVTVKQLKEDYFKKIECFDSVEISGVEDRFNASLGTYHDLLKIIKDKDFLDNEENEDILEDIVLTLTLFEDREMIEERLKTYAHLFDDKVMKQLKRRRYTGWGRLSRKLINGIRDKQSGKTILDFLKSDGFANRNFMQLIHDDSLTFKEDIQKAQVSGQGDSLHEHIANLAGSPAIKKGILQTVKVVDELVKVMGRHKPENIVIEMARENQTTQKGQKNSRERMKRIEEGIKELGSQILKEHPVENTQLQNEKLYLYYLQNGRDMYVDQELDINRLSDYDVDHIVPQSFLKDDSIDNKVLTRSDKNRGKSDNVPSEEVVKKMKNYWRQLLNAKLITQRKFDNLTKAERGGLSELDKAGFIKRQLVETRQITKHVAQILDSRMNTKYDENDKLIREVKVITLKSKLVSDFRKDFQFYKVREINNYHHAHDAYLNAVVGTALIKKYPKLESEFVYGDYKVYDVRKMIAKSEQEIGKATAKYFFYSNIMNFFKTEITLANGEIRKRPLIETNGETGEIVWDKGRDFATVRKVLSMPQVNIVKKTEVQTGGFSKESILPKRNSDKLIARKKDWDPKKYGGFLWPTVAYSVLVVAKVEKGKSKKLKSVKELLGITIMERSSFEKNPIDFLEAKGYKEVKKDLIIKLPKYSLFELENGRKRMLASAKQLQKGNELALPSKYVNFLYLASHYEKLKGSPEDNEQKQLFVEQHKHYLDEIIEQISEFSKRVILADANLDKVLSAYNKHRDKPIREQAENIIHLFTLTNLGAPAAFKYFDTTIDRKQYRSTKEVLDATLIHQSITGLYETRIDLSQLGGDA"
     unsure          6080..6083
                     /label="CDS Overhang"
                     /ApEinfo_revcolor="#b7e6d7"
                     /ApEinfo_fwdcolor="#b7e6d7"
                     /note="created_by: Daniel"
     unsure          complement(6080..6083)
                     /label="Term Overhang"
                     /ApEinfo_revcolor="#d6b295"
                     /ApEinfo_fwdcolor="#d6b295"
                     /note="created_by: Daniel"
     unsure          complement(6177..6179)
                     /label="ACG -> CGT"
                     /ApEinfo_revcolor="#b1ff67"
                     /ApEinfo_fwdcolor="#b1ff67"
                     /note="created_by: danie"
     unsure          complement(6183..6185)
                     /label="CGA -> CAA"
                     /ApEinfo_revcolor="#d59687"
                     /ApEinfo_fwdcolor="#d59687"
                     /note="created_by: danie"
     unsure          complement(6531..6533)
                     /label="GAA -> CAA"
                     /ApEinfo_revcolor="#d59687"
                     /ApEinfo_fwdcolor="#d59687"
                     /note="created_by: danie"
     unsure          complement(6534..6536)
                     /label="GGA -> AAG"
                     /ApEinfo_revcolor="#c7b0e3"
                     /ApEinfo_fwdcolor="#c7b0e3"
                     /note="created_by: danie"
     unsure          complement(6783..6785)
                     /label="GAT -> CTG"
                     /ApEinfo_revcolor="#c7b0e3"
                     /ApEinfo_fwdcolor="#c7b0e3"
                     /note="created_by: danie"
     unsure          10185..1
                     /label="RBS Overhang"
                     /ApEinfo_revcolor="#faac61"
                     /ApEinfo_fwdcolor="#faac61"
                     /note="created_by: Daniel"
     unsure          complement(10185..1)
                     /label="CDS Overhang"
                     /ApEinfo_revcolor="#b1ff67"
                     /ApEinfo_fwdcolor="#b1ff67"
                     /note="created_by: Daniel modified_by: Daniel"
ORIGIN
        1 tgattagtcc tgtgtgactc tagtagtgct cagtatctct atcactgata gggatgtcaa
       61 tctctatcac tgatagggag gtcagtgcgt cctgctgaaa acagccgaat ggcgcaaaac
      121 ctttcgcggt atggcatgat agcgcccgga agagagtcaa ttcagggtgg tgaatatgtc
      181 cagattagat aaaagtaaag tgattaacag cgcattagag ctgcttaatg aggtcggaat
      241 cgaaggttta acaacccgta aactcgccca gaagctaggt gtagagcagc ctacattgta
      301 ttggcatgta aaaaataagc gggctttgct cgacgcctta gccattgaga tgttagatag
      361 gcaccatact cacttttgcc ctttagaagg ggaaagctgg caagattttt tacgtaataa
      421 cgctaaaagt tttagatgtg ctttactaag tcatcgcgat ggagcaaaag tacatttagg
      481 tacacggcct acagaaaaac agtatgaaac tctcgaaaat caattagcct ttttatgcca
      541 acaaggtttt tcactagaga atgcattata tgcactcagc gctgtggggc attttacttt
      601 aggttgcgta ttggaagatc aagagcatca agtcgctaaa gaagaaaggg aaacacctac
      661 tactgatagt atgccgccat tattacgaca agctatcgaa ttatttgatc accaaggtgc
      721 agagccagcc ttcttattcg gccttgaatt gatcatatgc ggattagaaa aacaacttaa
      781 atgtgaaagt gggtcctgat aaggatccta attggtaacg aatcagaatt gacggctcga
      841 gggagtagca tagggtttgc agaatccctg cttcgtccat ttgacaggca cattatgcat
      901 cgatgataag ctgtcaaaca tgagcagatc ctctacgccg gacgcatcgt ggccggcatc
      961 accggcgcca caggtgcggt tgctggcgcc tatatcgccg acatcaccga tggggaagat
     1021 cgggctcgcc acttcgggct catgagcaaa tattttatct gagctccaat gggagtttac
     1081 ggctagctca gtcctaggta tagtgctagc tactagagtc acacaggaaa gtaatcaatg
     1141 aacattaacg acctcatacg agagattaag aacaaagatt acaccgtcaa actgtcagga
     1201 actgatagta actcaatcac ccagcttatt atcagggtaa acaatgatgg gaatgaatat
     1261 gtgatatctg agagcgaaaa cgagtctatc gtcgagaaat tcatttccgc ttttaagaac
     1321 gggtggaatc aggaatatga ggatgaagaa gaattttaca atgacatgca gacgatcacg
     1381 ttgaaaagtg aactgaacta agcttaacgc caaaaacccc gcttcggcgg ggtttttccg
     1441 ccgctgcttc aaatcactgt aatgatctta attcctaatt tttgttgaca ctctatcatt
     1501 gatagagtta ttttagtcct gcactatcca gtgccgccgg tttcagagct atgctggaaa
     1561 cagcatagca agttgaaata aggctagtcc gttatcaact tgaaaaagtg gcaccgagtc
     1621 ggtgcttttt tctcggtacc aaattccaga aaagaggcct cccgaaaggg gggccttttt
     1681 tcgttttggt ccaccctgca cgataacact gaggtagctg cgattagaca gccagcagct
     1741 gaaccgtaaa aaaggccgcg ttgctggcgt ttttccacag gctccgcccc cctgacgagc
     1801 atcacaaaaa tcgacgctca agtcagaggt ggcgaaaccc gacaggacta taaagatacc
     1861 aggcgtttcc ccctggaagc tccctcgtgc gctctcctgt tccgaccctg ccgcttaccg
     1921 gatacctgtc cgcctttctc ccttcgggaa gcgtggcgct ttctcatagc tcacgctgta
     1981 ggtatctcag ttcggtgtag gtcgttcgct ccaagctggg ctgtgtgcac gaaccccccg
     2041 ttcagcccga ccgctgcgcc ttatccggta actatcgtct tgagtccaac ccggtaagac
     2101 acgacttatc gccactggca gcagccactg gtaacaggat tagcagagcg aggtatgtag
     2161 gcggtgctac agagttcttg aagtggtggc ctaactacgg ctacactaga agaacagtat
     2221 ttggtatctg cgctctgctg aagccagtta ccttcggaaa aagagttggt agctcttgat
     2281 ccggcaaaca aaccaccgct ggtagcggtg gtttttttgt ttgcaagcag cagattacgc
     2341 gcagaaaaaa aggatctcaa gaagatcctt tgatcttttc tacggggtct gacgctcagt
     2401 ggaacgaaaa ctcacgttaa gggattttgg tcatgagatt atcaaaaagg atcttcactg
     2461 ctaccaataa aaaacgcccg gcggcaaccg agcgttctga acaaatccag atggagttct
     2521 gaggtcatta ctggatctat caacaggagt ccaagcgagc tcgatatcaa attacgcccc
     2581 gccctgccac tcatcgcagt actgttgtaa ttcattaagc attctgccga catggaagcc
     2641 atcacaaacg gcatgatgaa cctgaatcgc cagcggcatc agcaccttgt cgccttgcgt
     2701 ataatatttg cccatggtga aaacgggggc gaagaagttg tccatattgg ccacgtttaa
     2761 atcaaaactg gtgaaactca cccagggatt ggctgaaacg aaaaacatat tctcaataaa
     2821 ccctttaggg aaataggcca ggttttcacc gtaacacgcc acatcttgcg aatatatgtg
     2881 tagaaactgc cggaaatcgt cgtggtattc actccagagc gatgaaaacg tttcagtttg
     2941 ctcatggaaa acggtgtaac aagggtgaac actatcccat atcaccagct caccgtcttt
     3001 cattgccata cgaaattccg gatgagcatt catcaggcgg gcaagaatgt gaataaaggc
     3061 cggataaaac ttgtgcttat ttttctttac ggtctttaaa aaggccgtaa tatccagctg
     3121 aacggtctgg ttataggtac attgagcaac tgactgaaat gcctcaaaat gttctttacg
     3181 atgccattgg gatatatcaa cggtggtata tccagtgatt tttttctcca ttttagcttc
     3241 cttagctcct gaaaatctcg ataactcaaa aaatacgccc ggtagtgatc ttatttcatt
     3301 atggtgaaag ttggaacctc ttacgtgccc gatcaaaaca ggaccaaaac gaaaaaagac
     3361 gcttttcagc gtcttattgt tcgtctttgg taccgagctg tgtctgtggc tgagagagca
     3421 ggtacaagat aaacccgtct atattctcaa attctttcac tatcgcactt gttttatgtg
     3481 aagtccagat atggactctg gaacccaact cggagctctg cgggtagagc gtcaaccatt
     3541 cgaacgttgc gcggtcttcg gagaaccgta agaggtaata tactccgata ttcatttcag
     3601 cggtagctga gtccgtcagt tgatacggtg cgtacccgga gcaaatagga gaggcggttg
     3661 tagtgggggg aatggatagc aagctgcggg tagacctcca attattgaag gcctcccaaa
     3721 tcggggggcc ttttttattg ataacaaaag gagctcagat aaaatatttg ctcatgagcc
     3781 cgaagtggcg agcccgatct tccccatcgg tgatgtcggc gatataggcg ccagcaaccg
     3841 cacctgtggc gccggtgatg ccggccacga tgcgtccggc gtagaggatc tgctcatgtt
     3901 tgacagctta tcatcgatgc ataatgtgcc tgtcaaatgg acgaagcagg gattctgcaa
     3961 accctatgct actccctcga gccgtcaatt gtctgattcg ttaccaatta ggatccttat
     4021 cactgcccgc tttccagtcg ggaaacctgt cgtgccagct gcattaatga atcggccaac
     4081 gcgcggggag aggcggtttg cgtattgggc gccagggtgg tttttctttt caccagtgag
     4141 actggcaaca gctgattgcc cttcaccgcc tggccctgag agagttgcag caagcggtcc
     4201 acgctggttt gccccagcag gcgaaaatcc tgtttgatgg tggttaacgg cgggatataa
     4261 catgagctat cttcggtatc gtcgtatccc actaccgaga tatccgcacc aacgcgcagc
     4321 ccggactcgg taatggcgcg cattgcgccc agcgccatct gatcgttggc aaccagcatc
     4381 gcagtgggaa cgatgccctc attcagcatt tgcatggttt gttgaaaacc ggacatggca
     4441 ctccagtcgc cttcccgttc cgctatcggc tgaatttgat tgcgagtgag atatttatgc
     4501 cagccagcca gacgcagacg cgccgagaca gaacttaatg ggcccgctaa cagcgcgatt
     4561 tgctggtgac ccaatgcgac cagatgctcc acgcccagtc gcgtaccgtc ctcatgggag
     4621 taaataatac tgttgatggg tgtctggtca gagacatcaa gaaataacgc cggaacatta
     4681 gtgcaggcag cttccacagc aatggcatcc tggtcatcca gcggatagtt aatgatcagc
     4741 ccactgacgc gttgcgcgag aagattgtgc accgccgctt tacaggcttc gacgccgctt
     4801 cgttctacca tcgacaccac cacgctggca cccagttgat cggcgcgaga tttaatcgcc
     4861 gcgacaattt gcgacggcgc gtgcagggcc agactggagg tggcaacgcc aatcagcaac
     4921 gactgtttgc ccgccagttg ttgtgccacg cggttgggaa tgtaattcag ctccaccatc
     4981 gccgcttcca ctttttcccg cgttttcgca gaaacgtggc tggcctggtt caccacgcgg
     5041 gaaacggtca tataagagac accggcatac tctgcgacat cgtataacgt tactggtttc
     5101 atattcacca ccctgaattg actctcttcc gggcgctatc atgccatacc gcgaaaggtt
     5161 ttgcgccatt cggctgtgtt gacaattaat catcggctcg tataatgtgt ggaattgtga
     5221 gcgctcacaa tttactagag aaagaggaga aataatcaat ggatatgaat gagcaacagt
     5281 ttttcgacta cgtaactaag tttggcgcct accaaaaacg ctcgatgttt ggtggtattg
     5341 gcttgtttca acacgacgct atgtatgtgt tggtcagtga agaccgcatt tttgtgcgtg
     5401 gtggagaaga gctcgaccct gagctcttgg ccttagggtg cgagaaatat cgccatgtta
     5461 aaaaacagac aacggcaacc gtaaactatt acgacatcac tgaactgtat gagcaacatc
     5521 accctgagct agactcgatt attgaacgct cgattcagtt ttctgtgaat cagcgggaat
     5581 ttcaacgctc agcagccagt cgtcgtctac gggatttacc caatatgcaa ctgactttgg
     5641 agcgtatggt aaaaaaagcg ggcattgacg atgtggaaac ttttatgagc ctcggtgcgc
     5701 cagaagtgtt taataaggtg cgtcaagctt atggaagtga tgtcgatgta aaactactgt
     5761 ggaagtttgc gggtgcgatt gaaggcattc actggaaact gctgcaagag ccgcgtaagc
     5821 gccaactgtt agaaagttgt cagcagcgtg cttaaaaaaa aaaaccccgc ccctgacagg
     5881 gcggggtttt ttttcgctta ctagcgtata aacgcagaaa ggcccacccg aaggtgagcc
     5941 agtgtgactc tagtagagag cgttcaccga caaacaacag ataaaacgaa aggcccagtc
     6001 tttcgactga gcctttcgtt ttatttgatg cctggttacc cctaagcagc cagagcgtag
     6061 ttttcgtcgt tagcagctaa agcgtcacct cctagctgac tcaaatcaat gcgtgtttca
     6121 taaagaccag tgatggattg atggataaga gtggcatcta aaacttcttt tgtagaacga
     6181 tattgtttac gatcaattgt tgtatcaaaa tatttaaaag cagcgggagc tccaagattc
     6241 gtcaacgtaa ataaatgaat aatattttct gcttgttcac gtattggttt gtctctatgt
     6301 ttgttatatg cactaagaac tttatctaaa ttggcatctg ctaaaataac acgcttagaa
     6361 aattcactga tttgctcaat aatctcatct aaataatgct tatgctgctc cacaaacaat
     6421 tgtttttgtt cgttatcttc tggactaccc ttcaactttt cataatgact agctaaatat
     6481 aaaaaattca catatttgct tggcagagcc agctcatttc ctttttgtaa ttgcttggca
     6541 ctagccagca tccgtttacg accgttttct aactcaaaaa gactatattt aggtagttta
     6601 atgattaagt cttttttaac ttccttatat cctttagctt ctaaaaagtc aatcggattt
     6661 ttttcaaagg aacttctttc cataattgtg atccctagta actctttaac ggattttaac
     6721 ttcttcgatt tccctttttc caccttagca accactagga ctgaataagc taccgttggc
     6781 cacagaaaac caccatattt ttttggatcc cagtcttttt tacgagcaat aagcttgtcc
     6841 gaatttcttt ttggtaaaat tgactccttg gagaatccgc ctgtctgtac ttctgttttc
     6901 ttgacaatat tgacttgggg catggacaat actttgcgca ctgtggcaaa atctcgccct
     6961 ttatcccaga caatttctcc agtttcccca ttagtttcga ttagagggcg tttgcgaatc
     7021 tctccatttg caagtgtaat ttctgttttg aagaagttca tgatattaga gtaaaagaaa
     7081 tattttgcgg ttgctttgcc tatttcttgc tcagacttag caatcatttt acgaacatca
     7141 taaactttat aatcaccata gacaaactcc gattcaagtt ttggatattt cttaatcaaa
     7201 gcagttccaa cgacggcatt tagatacgca tcatgggcat gatggtaatt gttaatctca
     7261 cgtactttat agaattggaa atcttttcgg aagtcagaaa ctaatttaga ttttaaggta
     7321 atcactttaa cctctcgaat aagtttatca ttttcatcgt atttagtatt catgcgacta
     7381 tccaaaattt gtgccacatg cttagtgatt tggcgagttt caaccaattg gcgtttgata
     7441 aaaccagctt tatcaagttc actcaaacct ccacgttcag ctttcgttaa attatcaaac
     7501 ttacgttgag tgattaactt ggcgtttaga agttgtctcc aatagttttt catctttttg
     7561 actacttctt cacttggaac gttatccgat ttaccacgat ttttatcaga acgcgttaag
     7621 accttattgt ctattgaatc gtctttaagg aaactttgtg gaacaatgtg atcgacatca
     7681 taatcactta aacgattaat atctaattct tggtccacat acatgtctct tccattttgg
     7741 agataataga gatagagctt ttcattttgc aattgagtat tttcaacagg atgctcttta
     7801 agaatctgac ttcctaattc tttgatacct tcttcgattc gtttcatacg ctctcgcgaa
     7861 tttttctggc ccttttgagt tgtctgattt tcacgtgcca tttcaataac gatattttct
     7921 ggcttatgcc gccccattac tttgaccaat tcatcaacaa cttttacagt ctgtaaaata
     7981 ccttttttaa tagcagggct accagctaaa tttgcaatat gttcatgtaa actatcgcct
     8041 tgtccagaca cttgtgcttt ttgaatgtct tctttaaatg tcaaactatc atcatggatc
     8101 agctgcataa aattgcgatt ggcaaaacca tctgatttca aaaaatctaa tattgttttg
     8161 ccagattgct tatccctaat accattaatc aattttcgag acaaacgtcc ccaaccagta
     8221 taacggcgac gtttaagctg tttcatcacc ttatcatcaa agaggtgagc atatgtttta
     8281 agtctttcct caatcatctc cctatcttca aataaggtca atgttaaaac aatatcctct
     8341 aagatatctt cattttcttc attatccaaa aaatctttat ctttaataat ttttagcaaa
     8401 tcatggtagg tacctaatga agcattaaat ctatcttcaa ctcctgaaat ttcaacacta
     8461 tcaaaacatt ctattttttt gaaataatct tcttttaatt gcttaacggt tacttttcga
     8521 tttgttttga agagtaaatc aacaatggct ttcttctgtt cacctgaaag aaatgctggt
     8581 tttcgcattc cttcagtaac atatttgacc tttgtcaatt cgttataaac cgtaaaatac
     8641 tcataaagca aactatgttt tggtagtact ttttcatttg gaagattttt atcaaagttt
     8701 gtcatgcgtt caataaatga ttgagctgaa gcacctttat cgacaacttc ttcaaaattc
     8761 catggggtaa ttgtttcttc agacttccga gtcatccatg caaaacgact attgccacgc
     8821 gccaatggac caacataata aggaattcga aaagtcaaga ttttttcaat cttctcacga
     8881 ttgtctttta aaaatggata aaagtcttct tgtcttctca aaatagcatg cagctcaccc
     8941 aagtgaattt gatggggaat agagccgttg tcaaaggtcc gttgcttgcg cagcaaatct
     9001 tcacgattta gtttcaccaa taattcctca gtaccatcca ttttttctaa aattggtttg
     9061 ataaatttat aaaattcttc ttggctagct cccccatcaa tataacctgc atatccgttt
     9121 tttgattgat caaaaaagat ttctttatac ttttctggaa gttgttgtcg aactaaagct
     9181 tttaaaagag tcaagtcttg atgatgttca tcgtagcgtt taatcattga agctgatagg
     9241 ggagccttag ttatttcagt atttactctt aggatatctg aaagtaaaat agcatctgat
     9301 aaattcttag ctgccaaaaa caaatcagca tattgatctc caatttgcgc caataaatta
     9361 tctaaatcat catcgtaagt atcttttgaa agctgtaatt tagcatcttc tgccaaatca
     9421 aaatttgatt taaaattagg ggtcaaaccc aatgacaaag caatgagatt cccaaataag
     9481 ccatttttct tctcaccggg gagctgagca atgagatttt ctaatcgtct tgatttactc
     9541 aatcgtgcag aaagaatcgc tttagcatct actccacttg cgttaatagg gttttcttca
     9601 aataattgat tgtaggtttg taccaactgg ataaatagtt tgtccacatc actattatca
     9661 ggatttaaat ctccctcaat caaaaaatga ccacgaaact taatcatatg cgctaaggcc
     9721 aaatagatta agcgcaaatc cgctttatca gtagaatcta ccaatttttt tcgcagatga
     9781 tagatagttg gatatttctc atgataagca acttcatcta ctatatttcc aaaaatagga
     9841 tgacgttcat gcttcttgtc ttcttccacc aaaaaagact cttcaagtcg atgaaagaaa
     9901 ctatcatcta ctttcgccat ctcatttgaa aaaatctcct gtagataaca aatacgattc
     9961 ttccgacgtg tataccttct acgagctgtc cgtttcagac gagtcgcttc cgctgtctct
    10021 ccactgtcaa ataaaagagc ccctataaga ttttttttga tactgtggcg gtctgtattt
    10081 cccagaacct tgaacttttt agacggaacc ttatattcat cagtgatcac cgcccatccg
    10141 acgctatttg tgccgatatc taagcctatt gagtatttct tatccat
//
