# Supplementary material for: Efficient natural plasmid transformation of Vibrio natriegens enables zero-capital molecular biology
Source: PNAS Nexus. 2024 Feb 13;3(2):pgad444. doi: 10.1093/pnasnexus/pgad444 (PMC10863642; doi:10.1093/pnasnexus/pgad444)
Supplement: pgad444_Supplementary_Data [file pgad444_supplementary_data.zip › PNASNEXUS-PNASNEXUS-2023-00682R-s08.gb]

LOCUS       pDS5.27:_pUC19_+_tfoX/ 11288 bp ds-DNA     circular     08-NOV-2023
DEFINITION  .
KEYWORDS    "marker:AmpR" "ref:pmid\:6323249"
COMMENT     pUC cloning vector. <small>[1] Construction of improved M13 vectors
            using oligodeoxynucleotide-directed mutagenesis. Gene. 1983
            Dec;26(1):101-6. Norrander J, Kempe T, Messing J
            (pmid:6323249)</small>
FEATURES             Location/Qualifiers
     misc_feature    486..506
                     /label="Anneal"
                     /ApEinfo_revcolor="#d59687"
                     /ApEinfo_fwdcolor="#d59687"
     misc_feature    487..506
                     /label="Anneal Site"
                     /ApEinfo_revcolor="#ff9ccd"
                     /ApEinfo_fwdcolor="#ff9ccd"
     misc_feature    507..535
                     /label="Anneal"
                     /ApEinfo_revcolor="#ff9ccd"
                     /ApEinfo_fwdcolor="#ff9ccd"
     CDS             507..765
                     /label="glpK CDS"
                     /ApEinfo_revcolor="#85dae9"
                     /ApEinfo_fwdcolor="#85dae9"
                     /note="locus_tag: MEBKCIEB_02295 EC_number: 2.7.1.30 inference: similar to AA sequence:UniProtKB:P0A6F3 transl_table: 11 product: Glycerol kinase db_xref: COG:COG0554 translation: MTEQKYIVALDQGTTSSRAVILDHDANIVSVAQREFTQIYPQAGWVEHDPMEIWATQSSTLVEALAKSGIRSDQLAAIGITNQRETTIVWNKETGKPVYNAIVWQCRRTAEICEDLKRRGLEDYVRDNTGLVLDPYFSGTKVKWILDNVEGAREDAEAGKLLFGTVDTWLVWKMTQGRVHVTDYTNASRTMLFNINDLCWDQKLLDELGIPASMMPEVKRSSEIYGKTNIGGKGGTRIPIAGIAGDQQAALYGQMCVEAGQAKNTYGTGCFLLMNTGQEKVTSTHGLLTTLACGPKGEPAYALEGAVFMGGASIQWLRDELKILNGAEDSEYFATKVDTSNGVYVVPAFTGLGAPYWDAYARGTIVGLTRGVNSNHIIRATLEGIAYQTRDVLDAMQADSGIQLANLRVDGGAVANNFLMQFQSDVLNTQVLRPEVTEVTALGAAYLAGLAVGYWDSLDELQGKAVIDRTFEPHDDEEKRNRRYKGWKRAVKCAQTWSELHDEDD"
     CDS             945..1739
                     /label="glpR CDS"
                     /ApEinfo_revcolor="#ff9ccd"
                     /ApEinfo_fwdcolor="#ff9ccd"
                     /note="locus_tag: MEBKCIEB_02296 inference: similar to AA sequence:UniProtKB:P0ACL0 transl_table: 11 product: Glycerol-3-phosphate regulon repressor db_xref: COG:COG1349 translation: MKQIPRHQQIVELVKKQGYVSTDELVERFNVSPQTIRRDLNELADDNRIRRYHGGATIPLSSENTSYNTRKALNFNEKDVIAEEVVKHIPDGATLFIDIGTTPEAVARALNKNHKQLRVVTNNINVATILYPNPEIKVILAGGEVRNRDGGIVGEATLDFVKQFRLDFGILGISGIDFDGSLLDFDYHEVRVKQVIIDNSRSVFLAVDHTKFGRNAMVKLGNIAQLNMIFTNKQPPEEILSILKEASIPLEVVDANGATDEENK"
     CDS             945..1739
                     /ApEinfo_revcolor="#84b0dc"
                     /ApEinfo_fwdcolor="#84b0dc"
                     /translation="VKQIPRHQQIVELVKKQGYVSTDELVERFNVSPQTIRRDLNELADDNRIRRYHGGATIPLSSENTSYNTRKALNFNEKDVIAEEVVKHIPDGATLFIDIGTTPEAVARALNKNHKQLRVVTNNINVATILYPNPEIKVILAGGEVRNRDGGIVGEATLDFVKQFRLDFGILGISGIDFDGSLLDFDYHEVRVKQVIIDNSRSVFLAVDHTKFGRNAMVKLGNIAQLNMIFTNKQPPEEILSILKEASIPLEVVDANGATDEENK*"
     CDS             1915..3474
                     /label="glpD CDS"
                     /ApEinfo_revcolor="#f58a5e"
                     /ApEinfo_fwdcolor="#f58a5e"
                     /note="locus_tag: MEBKCIEB_02297 EC_number: 1.1.5.3 inference: similar to AA sequence:UniProtKB:P13035 transl_table: 11 product: Aerobic glycerol-3-phosphate dehydrogenase db_xref: COG:COG0578 translation: MSIQKNASTTDSSTPLDLIIIGGGINGAGIAADAAGRGLSVGLYEANDFASATSSASSKLIHGGLRYLEHYEFRLVSEALAEREVILRKAPHVALPMRFRLPHRPFLRPAWMIRCGLFLYDNLGKRTTLPGSKTVNLAKSGLLKPEIKTGFEYSDCWVDDARLVLLNVLAARENHAEVRNYCRVEKAHRESGIWHVTIHDTMTDQRFERKAKALVNAAGPWVKQFFDEGLEQASPRNIRLIKGSHIVVPRIHNEPQAYILQNKDNRIVFMIPYLDKFSIVGTTDVEYKGDPREVAISDDEVDYLIDIVNQHFVHQLSREDVVWTYSGVRPLCDDESDSPQAITRDYTLELDAEFDQAPLLSVFGGKLTTYRKLGEAAMKKLAPFLPQMGGNWTANQALPGGNFSCSREQLAKQIHAKYAWAPKALILRYVTQFGTQTWELMKGATSEADLGQAFSTQAGGVYQREIDYLMNHEMALTDEDILWRRTKIGLYMSDEEKLSLAEYLKEKLQQKVVNLSQVG"
     CDS             1915..3474
                     /ApEinfo_revcolor="#84b0dc"
                     /ApEinfo_fwdcolor="#84b0dc"
                     /translation="MSIQKNASTTDSSTPLDLIIIGGGINGAGIAADAAGRGLSVGLYEANDFASATSSASSKLIHGGLRYLEHYEFRLVSEALAEREVILRKAPHVALPMRFRLPHRPFLRPAWMIRCGLFLYDNLGKRTTLPGSKTVNLAKSGLLKPEIKTGFEYSDCWVDDARLVLLNVLAARENHAEVRNYCRVEKAHRESGIWHVTIHDTMTDQRFERKAKALVNAAGPWVKQFFDEGLEQASPRNIRLIKGSHIVVPRIHNEPQAYILQNKDNRIVFMIPYLDKFSIVGTTDVEYKGDPREVAISDDEVDYLIDIVNQHFVHQLSREDVVWTYSGVRPLCDDESDSPQAITRDYTLELDAEFDQAPLLSVFGGKLTTYRKLGEAAMKKLAPFLPQMGGNWTANQALPGGNFSCSREQLAKQIHAKYAWAPKALILRYVTQFGTQTWELMKGATSEADLGQAFSTQAGGVYQREIDYLMNHEMALTDEDILWRRTKIGLYMSDEEKLSLAEYLKEKLQQKVVNLSQVG*"
     misc_feature    3461..3485
                     /label="Anneal"
                     /ApEinfo_revcolor="#75c6a9"
                     /ApEinfo_fwdcolor="#75c6a9"
     misc_feature    3480..3482
                     /label="PAM"
                     /ApEinfo_revcolor="#b4abac"
                     /ApEinfo_fwdcolor="#b4abac"
     misc_feature    3483..3485
                     /label="Counterselect"
                     /ApEinfo_revcolor="#9eafd2"
                     /ApEinfo_fwdcolor="#9eafd2"
     misc_feature    3486..3506
                     /label="Anneal"
                     /ApEinfo_revcolor="#84b0dc"
                     /ApEinfo_fwdcolor="#84b0dc"
     terminator      complement(3486..3594)
                     /label="CamR Terminator"
                     /ApEinfo_revcolor="#84b0dc"
                     /ApEinfo_fwdcolor="#84b0dc"
                     /note="ApEinfo_revcolor: #66ccff ApEinfo_graphicformat: arrow_data {{0 1 2 0 0 -1} {} 0} modified_by: danie"
     CDS             complement(3595..4254)
                     /label="CamR"
                     /ApEinfo_revcolor="#0000ff"
                     /ApEinfo_fwdcolor="#0000ff"
                     /note="ApEinfo_revcolor: #0000FF ApEinfo_graphicformat: arrow_data {{0 1 2 0 0 -1} {} 0}"
     CDS             complement(3595..4254)
                     /ApEinfo_revcolor="#84b0dc"
                     /ApEinfo_fwdcolor="#84b0dc"
                     /translation="MEKKITGYTTVDISQWHRKEHFEAFQSVAQCTYNQTVQLDITAFLKTVKKNKHKFYPAFIHILARLMNAHPEFRMAMKDGELVIWDSVHPCYTVFHEQTETFSSLWSEYHDDFRQFLHIYSQDVACYGENLAYFPKGFIENMFFVSANPWVSFTSFDLNVANMDNFFAPVFTMGKYYTQGDKVLMPLAIQVHHAVCDGFHVGRMLNELQQYCDEWQGGA*"
     promoter        complement(4255..4359)
                     /label="CamR Promoter"
                     /ApEinfo_revcolor="#84b0dc"
                     /ApEinfo_fwdcolor="#84b0dc"
                     /note="ApEinfo_revcolor: #66CCFF ApEinfo_graphicformat: arrow_data {{0 1 2 0 0 -1} {} 0}"
     terminator      complement(4364..4420)
                     /label="L3S2P55"
                     /ApEinfo_revcolor="#84b0dc"
                     /ApEinfo_fwdcolor="#84b0dc"
                     /note="created_by: Daniel"
     misc_feature    4671..5686
                     /label="LacI (Broken sequence found in NC1)"
                     /ApEinfo_revcolor="#f8d3a9"
                     /ApEinfo_fwdcolor="#f8d3a9"
     promoter        complement(5687..5756)
                     /label="PLacI"
                     /ApEinfo_revcolor="#f58a5e"
                     /ApEinfo_fwdcolor="#f58a5e"
                     /created_by="annaf"
     unsure          5757..5760
                     /label="Fusion Site"
                     /ApEinfo_revcolor="#d59687"
                     /ApEinfo_fwdcolor="#d59687"
                     /created_by="danie"
     promoter        5761..5816
                     /label="Ptac"
                     /ApEinfo_revcolor="#f58a5e"
                     /ApEinfo_fwdcolor="#f58a5e"
                     /note="Derived using Geneious Prime 2020.1.2 'TransferAnnotations' based on nucleotide similarity"
                     /created_by="annaf"
                     /Transferred_From="oDS_175_A_Ptac_fwd"
                     /Transferred_Similarity="100.00%"
                     /Primary_Match="100.00%; Adjusted-Interval-0:0/0; Ptac(oDS_175_A_Ptac_fwd)"
                     /Alternative_Match="100.00%; Adjusted-Interval-0:0/0; Ptac(oDS_176_A_Ptac_rev (reversed))"
     unsure          5817..5820
                     /label="RBS Overhang"
                     /ApEinfo_revcolor="#b7e6d7"
                     /ApEinfo_fwdcolor="#b7e6d7"
                     /created_by="Daniel"
     unsure          complement(5817..5820)
                     /label="Prom Overhang"
                     /ApEinfo_revcolor="#75c6a9"
                     /ApEinfo_fwdcolor="#75c6a9"
                     /note="Derived using Geneious Prime 2020.1.2 'TransferAnnotations' based on nucleotide similarity"
                     /created_by="Daniel"
                     /modified_by="Daniel"
                     /Transferred_From="oDS_175_A_Ptac_fwd"
                     /Transferred_Similarity="100.00%"
                     /Primary_Match="100.00%; Adjusted-Interval-0:0/0; PromOverhang (oDS_175_A_Ptac_fwd)"
                     /Alternative_Match="100.00%; Adjusted-Interval-0:0/0; PromOverhang (oDS_176_A_Ptac_rev (reversed))"
     RBS             5825..5836
                     /label="R_B0034"
                     /ApEinfo_revcolor="#d59687"
                     /ApEinfo_fwdcolor="#d59687"
                     /created_by="Daniel"
                     /modified_by="Daniel"
     unsure          5842..5845
                     /label="CDS Overhang"
                     /ApEinfo_revcolor="#b1ff67"
                     /ApEinfo_fwdcolor="#b1ff67"
                     /created_by="Daniel"
                     /modified_by="Daniel"
     unsure          complement(5842..5845)
                     /label="RBS Overhang"
                     /ApEinfo_revcolor="#ffef86"
                     /ApEinfo_fwdcolor="#ffef86"
                     /created_by="Daniel"
     CDS             5843..6433
                     /label="Tfox V. cholerae"
                     /ApEinfo_revcolor="#84b0dc"
                     /ApEinfo_fwdcolor="#84b0dc"
                     /created_by="danie"
                     /translation="MDMNEQQFFDYVTKFGAYQKRSMFGGIGLFQHDAMYVLVSEDRIFVRGGEELDPELLALGCEKYRHVKKQTTATVNYYDITELYEQHHPELDSIIERSIQFSVNQREFQRSAASRRLRDLPNMQLTLERMVKKAGIDDVETFMSLGAPEVFNKVRQAYGSDVDVKLLWKFAGAIEGIHWKLLQEPRKRQLLESCQQR"
     unsure          6434..6437
                     /label="Ter Overhang"
                     /ApEinfo_revcolor="#b7e6d7"
                     /ApEinfo_fwdcolor="#b7e6d7"
                     /created_by="Daniel"
                     /modified_by="Daniel"
     unsure          complement(6434..6437)
                     /label="CDS Overhang"
                     /ApEinfo_revcolor="#ff9ccd"
                     /ApEinfo_fwdcolor="#ff9ccd"
                     /created_by="Daniel"
     unsure          6437..6439
                     /label="STOP"
                     /ApEinfo_revcolor="#c7b0e3"
                     /ApEinfo_fwdcolor="#c7b0e3"
                     /created_by="Daniel"
     terminator      6440..6478
                     /label="B1006"
                     /ApEinfo_revcolor="#d59687"
                     /ApEinfo_fwdcolor="#d59687"
                     /created_by="danie"
     unsure          complement(6479..6482)
                     /label="Term Overhang"
                     /ApEinfo_revcolor="#d6b295"
                     /ApEinfo_fwdcolor="#d6b295"
                     /created_by="Daniel"
                     /modified_by="Daniel"
     unsure          6483..6486
                     /label="Fusion Site"
                     /ApEinfo_revcolor="#85dae9"
                     /ApEinfo_fwdcolor="#85dae9"
                     /created_by="daniel"
                     /modified_by="daniel"
     unsure          6483..6486
                     /label="LVL2 fusion site inverted"
                     /ApEinfo_revcolor="#c6c9d1"
                     /ApEinfo_fwdcolor="#c6c9d1"
                     /created_by="danie"
     unsure          6487..6490
                     /label="Term Overhang"
                     /ApEinfo_revcolor="#ffef86"
                     /ApEinfo_fwdcolor="#ffef86"
                     /created_by="Daniel"
                     /modified_by="Daniel"
     unsure          complement(6487..6490)
                     /label="3`Connector Overhang"
                     /ApEinfo_revcolor="#b7e6d7"
                     /ApEinfo_fwdcolor="#b7e6d7"
                     /created_by="Daniel"
     misc_feature    6488..6509
                     /label="Anneal"
                     /ApEinfo_revcolor="#c6c9d1"
                     /ApEinfo_fwdcolor="#c6c9d1"
     misc_feature    6510..6526
                     /label="Counterselect"
                     /ApEinfo_revcolor="#b1ff67"
                     /ApEinfo_fwdcolor="#b1ff67"
     misc_feature    6510..6527
                     /label="Anneal"
                     /ApEinfo_revcolor="#b7e6d7"
                     /ApEinfo_fwdcolor="#b7e6d7"
     misc_feature    6546..6568
                     /label="Leftmost promoter?"
                     /ApEinfo_revcolor="#d6b295"
                     /ApEinfo_fwdcolor="#d6b295"
     CDS             6641..7588
                     /label="zntB CDS"
                     /ApEinfo_revcolor="#75c6a9"
                     /ApEinfo_fwdcolor="#75c6a9"
                     /note="locus_tag: MEBKCIEB_02298 inference: similar to AA sequence:UniProtKB:Q9EYX5 transl_table: 11 product: Zinc transport protein ZntB db_xref: COG:COG0598 translation: MGFMIEHWDFSTPIATQEATTSQEIKAKHWYHCERLHPDIRGWLEHNQVPKATVDHLLADESRPSFHPLDDENFMLILRGINMNENASPEDMLSIRILYFQGALISTRKIPSRAIMEIRQALAEQKGPKSLASLLNQIIEGLNGKIDLYLDTIEETLNHFDVNDESTYKHISAQKALISIKRFIRPQQYAIRDLLESSSDLVVSRPHQYRFAHNNITRINETIDFYLGEVALFQEEIKHNRDEKTNKNSYLFTLVATIFLPTSFLTGLLGINIGGMPGVDSATAFTWFCVALIIIFALEWLLLKRFGLTNKSDDE"
     CDS             6641..7588
                     /ApEinfo_revcolor="#84b0dc"
                     /ApEinfo_fwdcolor="#84b0dc"
                     /translation="MGFMIEHWDFSTPIATQEATTSQEIKAKHWYHCERLHPDIRGWLEHNQVPKATVDHLLADESRPSFHPLDDENFMLILRGINMNENASPEDMLSIRILYFQGALISTRKIPSRAIMEIRQALAEQKGPKSLASLLNQIIEGLNGKIDLYLDTIEETLNHFDVNDESTYKHISAQKALISIKRFIRPQQYAIRDLLESSSDLVVSRPHQYRFAHNNITRINETIDFYLGEVALFQEEIKHNRDEKTNKNSYLFTLVATIFLPTSFLTGLLGINIGGMPGVDSATAFTWFCVALIIIFALEWLLLKRFGLTNKSDDE*"
     CDS             complement(7645..8829)
                     /label="MEBKCIEB_02299"
                     /ApEinfo_revcolor="#d6b295"
                     /ApEinfo_fwdcolor="#d6b295"
                     /note="inference: ab initio prediction:Prodigal:2.6 transl_table: 11 product: hypothetical protein translation: MLNITDKKVEEKIPAWLRLGFRPFFLFGAIYAIVAIAMWVWMFQTGQPSALRVPALWWHVHEMLFGFSMAIVAGFVLTAVQNWTGINGTKHYTLLAIFALWLAPRILLWTPIPLWLTSTIEALFLLFVAYEVGIRVYRSKGWRNLFFVPLFLLAIFANFASYATVKGMPPFSSSAVWHAMLWWFTLLLSVMGARVIPFFTARRFNFEKAQPLVWLDWLANLPLVMLFILSFFPVTFSQLGQPLMVFAGIAQLVRFLRWKPWLTLSEPLVWSLHAAYLCLPLSLLLRGAWGDAFASHNLIHLFAIGALGGLILAMISRVTMGHTGRMIYKGPNMSIAFAAVIAAAVVRSFAVIFDPARMMLWIDISGGLWIFAFGMFVWRFGFMLVTPRADGHPG"
     CDS             complement(7645..8829)
                     /ApEinfo_revcolor="#84b0dc"
                     /ApEinfo_fwdcolor="#84b0dc"
                     /translation="MLNITDKKVEEKIPAWLRLGFRPFFLFGAIYAIVAIAMWVWMFQTGQPSALRVPALWWHVHEMLFGFSMAIVAGFVLTAVQNWTGINGTKHYTLLAIFALWLAPRILLWTPIPLWLTSTIEALFLLFVAYEVGIRVYRSKGWRNLFFVPLFLLAIFANFASYATVKGMPPFSSSAVWHAMLWWFTLLLSVMGARVIPFFTARRFNFEKAQPLVWLDWLANLPLVMLFILSFFPVTFSQLGQPLMVFAGIAQLVRFLRWKPWLTLSEPLVWSLHAAYLCLPLSLLLRGAWGDAFASHNLIHLFAIGALGGLILAMISRVTMGHTGRMIYKGPNMSIAFAAVIAAAVVRSFAVIFDPARMMLWIDISGGLWIFAFGMFVWRFGFMLVTPRADGHPG*"
     CDS             9043..9526
                     /label="MEBKCIEB_02300"
                     /ApEinfo_revcolor="#9eafd2"
                     /ApEinfo_fwdcolor="#9eafd2"
                     /note="inference: ab initio prediction:Prodigal:2.6 transl_table: 11 product: hypothetical protein translation: MYIFGYGSLINSASRKLTGQTGAAIPVIAHGLVRYWGKIDESYTLSPLVVNEGQGQVNGVLLEVNDEALAEFDRRERGYHRIQLRPDQIETDQPFNPDHAIWVYVKDEPLPPCSNSPIMQSYVDTVLAGCLEVSHSFAEHFVRHTVGWQHAKENDRHQPKYGNLAGVHDHHYELIDALIEKGA"
     misc_feature    9498..9526
                     /label="Anneal"
                     /ApEinfo_revcolor="#faac61"
                     /ApEinfo_fwdcolor="#faac61"
     misc_feature    9527..9549
                     /label="Anneal"
                     /ApEinfo_revcolor="#faac61"
                     /ApEinfo_fwdcolor="#faac61"
     promoter        9781..9885
                     /label="AmpR promoter"
                     /ApEinfo_revcolor="#c6c9d1"
                     /ApEinfo_fwdcolor="#c6c9d1"
                     /note="gene: bla"
     CDS             9886..9954
                     /label="AmpR"
                     /ApEinfo_revcolor="#b7e6d7"
                     /ApEinfo_fwdcolor="#b7e6d7"
                     /note="codon_start: 1 translation: MSIQHFRVALIPFFAAFCLPVFA,HPETLVKVKDAEDQLGARVGYIELDLNSGKILESFRPEERFPMMSTFKVLLCGAVLSRIDAGQEQLGRRIHYSQNDLVEYSPVTEKHLTDGMTVRELCSAAITMSDNTAANLLLTTIGGPKELTAFLHNMGDHVTRLDRWEPELNEAIPNDERDTTMPVAMATTLRKLLTGELLTLASRQQLIDWMEADKVAGPLLRSALPAGWFIADKSGAGERGSRGIIAALGPDGKPSRIVVIYTTGSQATMDERNRQIAEIGASLIKHW* product: β-lactamase gene: bla note: confers resistance to ampicillin, carbenicillin, and related antibiotics transl_table: 1"
     CDS             9955..10746
                     /label="AmpR"
                     /ApEinfo_revcolor="#b7e6d7"
                     /ApEinfo_fwdcolor="#b7e6d7"
                     /note="codon_start: 1 translation: MSIQHFRVALIPFFAAFCLPVFA,HPETLVKVKDAEDQLGARVGYIELDLNSGKILESFRPEERFPMMSTFKVLLCGAVLSRIDAGQEQLGRRIHYSQNDLVEYSPVTEKHLTDGMTVRELCSAAITMSDNTAANLLLTTIGGPKELTAFLHNMGDHVTRLDRWEPELNEAIPNDERDTTMPVAMATTLRKLLTGELLTLASRQQLIDWMEADKVAGPLLRSALPAGWFIADKSGAGERGSRGIIAALGPDGKPSRIVVIYTTGSQATMDERNRQIAEIGASLIKHW* product: β-lactamase gene: bla note: confers resistance to ampicillin, carbenicillin, and related antibiotics transl_table: 1"
     rep_origin      10917..217
                     /label="ori"
                     /ApEinfo_revcolor="#ffef86"
                     /ApEinfo_fwdcolor="#ffef86"
                     /note="direction: RIGHT note: high-copy-number ColE1/pMB1/pBR322/pUC origin of replication"
ORIGIN
        1 gagataccta cagcgtgagc tatgagaaag cgccacgctt cccgaaggga gaaaggcgga
       61 caggtatccg gtaagcggca gggtcggaac aggagagcgc acgagggagc ttccaggggg
      121 aaacgcctgg tatctttata gtcctgtcgg gtttcgccac ctctgacttg agcgtcgatt
      181 tttgtgatgc tcgtcagggg ggcggagcct atggaaaaac gccagcaacg cggccttttt
      241 acggttcctg gccttttgct ggccttttgc tcacatgttc tttcctgcgt tatcccctga
      301 ttctgtggat aaccgtatta ccgcctttga gtgagctgat accgctcgcc gcagccgaac
      361 gaccgagcgc agcgagtcag tgagcgagga agcggaagag cgcccaatac gcaaaccgcc
      421 tctccccgcg cgttggccga ttcattaatg cagctggcac gacaggtttc ccgactggaa
      481 agcgggcagt gagcgcaacg caattagcaa ttccagtctg acgtactaaa tacgcaagta
      541 cttcgccctg aagtcactga agtaaccgct ctgggtgcag cttatctggc aggcttagcg
      601 gtaggatatt gggatagcct cgatgaactg caaggtaaag cggtaattga tcgtacattt
      661 gagcctcatg atgatgaaga gaagcgtaat cgtcgctaca aaggctggaa gcgtgcagtg
      721 aaatgtgctc aaacttggtc agaacttcac gacgaagacg attaatcccc taccaacacc
      781 aacaaagagc gccattcgag cgctcttttt gcgtcttatc cccgattcct tgatcgcttt
      841 acttctcaca acgcgcaaat tcgagcacaa tatctccaaa ttactcaata tatttcgaat
      901 gttaagcatt gggagctagc tacccgtgca caatggagtc ctaagtgaag caaataccta
      961 gacaccagca gattgtcgag ttggtgaaaa aacaaggcta tgtcagcacg gatgagttgg
     1021 ttgaacgatt caatgtcagc ccacaaacca tccgacgcga tctcaatgag ctcgccgacg
     1081 ataatagaat tcgtcgctat cacggtggtg ccaccatccc tctcagctcg gaaaatacct
     1141 cttacaacac gcgtaaagca cttaacttca acgaaaaaga tgtgattgca gaagaggtgg
     1201 tcaaacacat acctgatggc gcgacgctct ttatcgatat cggaacgacg ccggaagccg
     1261 ttgcacgtgc actcaataaa aaccacaaac aacttcgagt ggtcactaac aacatcaatg
     1321 ttgcgaccat tctttaccct aacccagaaa tcaaagtgat actggctggc ggcgaagttc
     1381 gtaaccgcga tggtggtatt gtcggtgaag ccactctgga cttcgtaaaa caattccgcc
     1441 tcgatttcgg tattctcgga atcagtggta ttgatttcga tggttcactg ctggacttcg
     1501 attaccatga agtacgagta aaacaggtta tcatcgataa cagtcgcagc gtatttctgg
     1561 ccgtagacca cactaagttt ggccgcaatg cgatggtgaa actgggcaat atcgctcagt
     1621 taaacatgat atttaccaat aagcagccac ctgaagaaat tctgtctatt ttaaaagaag
     1681 cctccatccc tcttgaagtt gtcgacgcaa acggggcgac agacgaagaa aataaataat
     1741 tcgctcaaac ttgaaccttt aaatgacctc tgccttactt agacagaggt ttttttgtgc
     1801 ccaaatcaca caaaacgctc aaaaacgaaa ataacagatg accacaaacg aaacctaaga
     1861 taggattaag tcatgttcta aaatgctcgt tcgctcacca aagaggtcaa atttatgagt
     1921 atacaaaaaa atgcttccac aactgactca tccactcctt tagacttgat cattatcggt
     1981 ggcggcatta acggggctgg tatcgctgct gatgctgcag gccgtggatt aagtgttggt
     2041 ttgtatgaag ctaacgactt tgcatctgca acctcttcag caagctccaa acttattcat
     2101 ggtggattac gctaccttga acactacgag tttcgtttag tttcggaagc gctcgcagaa
     2161 cgtgaagtaa tccttcgcaa agcacctcat gttgcgttac ctatgcgttt ccgtttacct
     2221 catcgtccat ttttacgtcc agcgtggatg atccgctgtg gtttgttcct ttacgataac
     2281 ttaggtaaac gcactacgct cccaggcagc aagaccgtta atctggcaaa gtctggcttg
     2341 ttaaaaccgg agataaaaac cggttttgaa tactccgact gctgggtaga tgatgctcgc
     2401 ttagttctac ttaacgttct cgcagcacgt gaaaaccatg cagaagttcg taactactgc
     2461 cgagtagaaa aagcgcatcg cgaaagcggc atctggcatg tcacaattca cgacacaatg
     2521 acagatcaac gttttgaacg taaagcgaaa gcactggtta acgctgcggg accgtgggta
     2581 aaacagttct ttgatgaagg attagagcaa gcttctccac gtaatattcg tttgattaaa
     2641 ggttcgcaca ttgttgttcc tcgtatccac aacgaacctc aggcttatat tctgcaaaac
     2701 aaagataacc gcatcgtgtt tatgatcccg tacttagata agttctcgat cgtcggtacc
     2761 acagatgtcg aatacaaagg cgacccacga gaagttgcga tctctgatga cgaagtcgat
     2821 tatctgatcg acattgttaa ccagcacttc gtccaccagc tatcgcgcga agatgtggtg
     2881 tggacataca gcggtgtgcg cccactgtgc gatgatgagt cagactcgcc acaggcgatc
     2941 acgcgagact acacgctaga gctagatgca gaattcgatc aagctccatt actttcggtt
     3001 ttcggcggta aactaacgac ttaccgaaaa ctgggtgaag cggcgatgaa aaagctggcg
     3061 ccattcctgc cacaaatggg cggtaactgg acagcaaacc aagctctgcc gggcggtaac
     3121 ttcagctgta gtcgcgaaca actggcgaaa cagatccacg ccaagtacgc ctgggcacca
     3181 aaagcgctta ttctacgtta cgtcactcag tttggaacac aaacgtggga gctaatgaag
     3241 ggagcgacaa gtgaagccga tttaggccaa gccttctcta cacaagccgg tggcgtatat
     3301 cagcgtgaaa ttgactactt gatgaaccat gaaatggccc tgactgacga agacatttta
     3361 tggcgtcgta ccaagatcgg gctctacatg agcgacgaag aaaagctatc tcttgcagaa
     3421 tacttaaaag aaaagttaca acagaaagtc gtgaacctct cacaagtggg ctaatgactc
     3481 caatcaccaa taaaaaacgc ccggcggcaa ccgagcgttc tgaacaaatc cagatggagt
     3541 tctgaggtca ttactggatc tatcaacagg agtccaagcg agctcgatat caaattacgc
     3601 cccgccctgc cactcatcgc agtactgttg taattcatta agcattctgc cgacatggaa
     3661 gccatcacaa acggcatgat gaacctgaat cgccagcggc atcagcacct tgtcgccttg
     3721 cgtataatat ttgcccatgg tgaaaacggg ggcgaagaag ttgtccatat tggccacgtt
     3781 taaatcaaaa ctggtgaaac tcacccaggg attggctgaa acgaaaaaca tattctcaat
     3841 aaacccttta gggaaatagg ccaggttttc accgtaacac gccacatctt gcgaatatat
     3901 gtgtagaaac tgccggaaat cgtcgtggta ttcactccag agcgatgaaa acgtttcagt
     3961 ttgctcatgg aaaacggtgt aacaagggtg aacactatcc catatcacca gctcaccgtc
     4021 tttcattgcc atacgaaatt ccggatgagc attcatcagg cgggcaagaa tgtgaataaa
     4081 ggccggataa aacttgtgct tatttttctt tacggtcttt aaaaaggccg taatatccag
     4141 ctgaacggtc tggttatagg tacattgagc aactgactga aatgcctcaa aatgttcttt
     4201 acgatgccat tgggatatat caacggtggt atatccagtg atttttttct ccattttagc
     4261 ttccttagct cctgaaaatc tcgataactc aaaaaatacg cccggtagtg atcttatttc
     4321 attatggtga aagttggaac ctcttacgtg cccgatcaaa acaggaccaa aacgaaaaaa
     4381 gacgcttttc agcgtcttat tgttcgtctt tggtaccgag ctgtgtctgt ggctgagaga
     4441 gcaggtacaa gataaacccg tctatattct caaattcttt cactatcgca cttgttttat
     4501 gtgaagtcca gatatggact ctggaaccca actcggagct ctgcgggtag agcgtcaacc
     4561 attcgaacgt tgcgcggtct tcggagaacc gtaagaggta atatactccg atattcattt
     4621 cagcggtagc tgagtccgtc agttgatacg gtgcgtaccc ggagcaaata ggagaggcgg
     4681 tttgcgtatt gggcgccagg gtggtttttc ttttcaccag tgagactggc aacagctgat
     4741 tgcccttcac cgcctggccc tgagagagtt gcagcaagcg gtccacgctg gtttgcccca
     4801 gcaggcgaaa atcctgtttg atggtggtta acggcgggat ataacatgag ctatcttcgg
     4861 tatcgtcgta tcccactacc gagatatccg caccaacgcg cagcccggac tcggtaatgg
     4921 cgcgcattgc gcccagcgcc atctgatcgt tggcaaccag catcgcagtg ggaacgatgc
     4981 cctcattcag catttgcatg gtttgttgaa aaccggacat ggcactccag tcgccttccc
     5041 gttccgctat cggctgaatt tgattgcgag tgagatattt atgccagcca gccagacgca
     5101 gacgcgccga gacagaactt aatgggcccg ctaacagcgc gatttgctgg tgacccaatg
     5161 cgaccagatg ctccacgccc agtcgcgtac cgtcctcatg ggagtaaata atactgttga
     5221 tgggtgtctg gtcagagaca tcaagaaata acgccggaac attagtgcag gcagcttcca
     5281 cagcaatggc atcctggtca tccagcggat agttaatgat cagcccactg acgcgttgcg
     5341 cgagaagatt gtgcaccgcc gctttacagg cttcgacgcc gcttcgttct accatcgaca
     5401 ccaccacgct ggcacccagt tgatcggcgc gagatttaat cgccgcgaca atttgcgacg
     5461 gcgcgtgcag ggccagactg gaggtggcaa cgccaatcag caacgactgt ttgcccgcca
     5521 gttgttgtgc cacgcggttg ggaatgtaat tcagctccac catcgccgct tccacttttt
     5581 cccgcgtttt cgcagaaacg tggctggcct ggttcaccac gcgggaaacg gtcatataag
     5641 agacaccggc atactctgcg acatcgtata acgttactgg tttcatattc accaccctga
     5701 attgactctc ttccgggcgc tatcatgcca taccgcgaaa ggttttgcgc cattcggctg
     5761 tgttgacaat taatcatcgg ctcgtataat gtgtggaatt gtgagcgctc acaatttact
     5821 agagaaagag gagaaataat caatggatat gaatgagcaa cagtttttcg actacgtaac
     5881 taagtttggc gcctaccaaa aacgctcgat gtttggtggt attggcttgt ttcaacacga
     5941 cgctatgtat gtgttggtca gtgaagaccg catttttgtg cgtggtggag aagagctcga
     6001 ccctgagctc ttggccttag ggtgcgagaa atatcgccat gttaaaaaac agacaacggc
     6061 aaccgtaaac tattacgaca tcactgaact gtatgagcaa catcaccctg agctagactc
     6121 gattattgaa cgctcgattc agttttctgt gaatcagcgg gaatttcaac gctcagcagc
     6181 cagtcgtcgt ctacgggatt tacccaatat gcaactgact ttggagcgta tggtaaaaaa
     6241 agcgggcatt gacgatgtgg aaacttttat gagcctcggt gcgccagaag tgtttaataa
     6301 ggtgcgtcaa gcttatggaa gtgatgtcga tgtaaaacta ctgtggaagt ttgcgggtgc
     6361 gattgaaggc attcactgga aactgctgca agagccgcgt aagcgccaac tgttagaaag
     6421 ttgtcagcag cgtgcttaaa aaaaaaaacc ccgcccctga cagggcgggg ttttttttcg
     6481 cttactagcg tataaacgca gaaaggcccc cgtgaccaag cctgcttcgt gcaggctttg
     6541 ttgttttagc gctttcggaa atttttcgta gacttttcgc taaaaatgca atcatactca
     6601 ttcaatagac tgcaagtaat ctcatgataa ggaaaagaat atggggttta tgattgagca
     6661 ttgggatttt tcaacgccaa tagcaactca agaagcaacg acatcacaag aaatcaaagc
     6721 gaaacattgg taccactgcg aaagacttca tccagatatt cgtggctggc tggagcacaa
     6781 tcaagtgcct aaagcgaccg ttgatcattt actcgccgat gaaagtcgcc cctcttttca
     6841 ccctctggac gatgaaaact tcatgttgat tctgcgtggc atcaatatga atgagaatgc
     6901 gtctccagaa gatatgctta gtattcggat tttatatttc caaggtgcgt tgatttcaac
     6961 acggaaaatc ccttcgcgtg cgattatgga aatccgccag gccttggctg aacagaaggg
     7021 accaaagagt ttggcaagcc tgcttaatca aatcatcgaa ggcttaaacg ggaagattga
     7081 tctttatctg gatacgattg aagaaactct taatcatttc gacgtgaacg atgagtccac
     7141 ctataagcat atctccgctc aaaaggcgct tatttctatc aaacgcttta tacgtccgca
     7201 gcaatatgcg atccgtgatt tgcttgaatc aagctctgat ctggtggttt ccagaccaca
     7261 tcagtatcga ttcgcgcaca acaacattac gcgcattaac gaaaccatcg acttttatct
     7321 gggcgaagtg gcattattcc aggaagagat taagcacaat cgcgatgaaa aaaccaataa
     7381 aaacagttat ctgtttacac tggttgccac tattttctta ccgaccagtt ttttaactgg
     7441 gctactgggt attaatatcg gcggcatgcc tggcgtggac tctgcaactg ccttcacttg
     7501 gttctgcgta gcattaatta ttatatttgc tctggagtgg ctgctgttaa aacgctttgg
     7561 gttaactaac aaaagcgacg acgagtagtt tcgcgaagaa acaataaaga ggagatgccc
     7621 tctcctcttt tttacgctgt agctttatcc tggatgaccg tcggcacgcg gagtaaccag
     7681 cataaaacca aatcgccata caaacatgcc aaatgcgaat atccacaatc cgccgctgat
     7741 atctatccac aacatcattc tggcagggtc gaaaatcaca gcaaaactac gaaccacagc
     7801 tgcggcaata acggcagcga aggcgatact catattgggt cctttgtaaa tcatacgccc
     7861 cgtatgcccc atggtgacac gcgaaatcat cgctaatatc aaaccgccta aggcacctat
     7921 cgcgaataag tgaatcaggt tatgacttgc aaatgcatcc ccccaagctc cgcgcaaaag
     7981 taaactcaat ggtaaacaca aatacgccgc gtgcagcgac caaaccagtg gctcacttaa
     8041 ggttagccat ggcttccaac gtaagaagcg aaccaactga gcaatgcctg caaacaccat
     8101 taaaggttga ccaagttgag aaaaagttac agggaagaag cttaagataa acaacatcac
     8161 caaaggaagg tttgccagcc aatcaagcca taccaacggt tgcgcttttt cgaagttaaa
     8221 acggcgggca gtaaagaacg gaatgacccg tgcacccatt accgacaata acaaggtaaa
     8281 ccaccacagc atagcgtgcc aaaccgctga agaggaaaat ggtggcatgc ccttcaccgt
     8341 cgcgtagctg gcaaagttag caaagatcgc caataagaac agcgggacaa aaaacagatt
     8401 tcgccaccct ttagagcggt atactcggat ccctacttca taagcgacaa acaataaaaa
     8461 taacgcttcg atagtactcg ttaaccacaa agggattggc gtccagagta aaattctggg
     8521 cgcaagccac aaggcaaaaa tagccaacag tgtgtaatgt ttggtgccat ttattcccgt
     8581 ccagttttgt accgcagtta acacaaagcc agcgacgatc gccattgaaa aaccaaataa
     8641 catttcatgc acatgccacc aaagagcagg aacgcgcagt gcactgggct gtccggtctg
     8701 gaacatccac acccacatcg ctatagcgac gatggcatag atagcgccaa ataggaaaaa
     8761 cggtcgaaac cctaaacgca gccatgcagg gattttttct tccacttttt tatcggtgat
     8821 attcagcatt ttttggccct caagcttgtt tcgatgcagg ttgaatgatc ggatcattat
     8881 tgccagccca gagattttca gcgacaaaat ggatactacc ataaacatac attaaaaata
     8941 catgttaggg agaagactat actttggggg taaagtttgt gcttctacga agggttaggt
     9001 ataaagaaag gcggttcgca attaagtaag ggacgtaaac agatgtacat attcggctat
     9061 ggcagcttga ttaattccgc ttctcgaaag ttgacaggac aaacaggcgc agcgattcca
     9121 gtcatcgcac acggattagt tcgctattgg ggcaaaatcg atgaaagtta caccttgtcc
     9181 ccgctggtcg ttaacgaagg acaaggacag gtcaacggcg tgctacttga agtcaatgat
     9241 gaagctttag cagaattcga tcgtcgcgaa cgtggctatc atcgtattca acttcgcccc
     9301 gatcaaattg aaacagacca accatttaat cccgatcacg ctatttgggt ttatgtaaag
     9361 gacgagccac tgccgccctg ctctaacagc ccgataatgc aaagctacgt tgataccgtt
     9421 ttggctggtt gtctggaggt ttcccactct tttgccgaac actttgttag gcataccgtg
     9481 ggttggcaac acgcgaaaga gaatgatcgt catcaaccga aatacgctga tgccgcatag
     9541 ttaagccagc cccgacaccc gccaacaccc gctgacgcgc cctgacgggc ttgtctgctc
     9601 ccggcatccg cttacagaca agctgtgacc gtctccggga gctgcatgtg tcagaggttt
     9661 tcaccgtcat caccgaaacg cgcgagacga aagggcctcg tgatacgcct atttttatag
     9721 gttaatgtca tgataataat ggtttcttag acgtcaggtg gcacttttcg gggaaatgtg
     9781 cgcggaaccc ctatttgttt atttttctaa atacattcaa atatgtatcc gctcatgaga
     9841 caataaccct gataaatgct tcaataatat tgaaaaagga agagtatgag tattcaacat
     9901 ttccgtgtcg cccttattcc cttttttgcg gcattttgcc ttcctgtttt tgctcaccca
     9961 gaaacgctgg tgaaagtaaa agatgctgaa gatcagttgg gtgcacgagt gggttacatc
    10021 gaactggatc tcaacagcgg taagatcctt gagagttttc gccccgaaga acgttttcca
    10081 atgatgagca cttttaaagt tctgctatgt ggcgcggtat tatcccgtat tgacgccggg
    10141 caagagcaac tcggtcgccg catacactat tctcagaatg acttggttga gtactcacca
    10201 gtcacagaaa agcatcttac ggatggcatg acagtaagag aattatgcag tgctgccata
    10261 accatgagtg ataacactgc ggccaactta cttctgacaa cgatcggagg accgaaggag
    10321 ctaaccgctt ttttgcacaa catgggggat catgtaactc gccttgatcg ttgggaaccg
    10381 gagctgaatg aagccatacc aaacgacgag cgtgacacca cgatgcctgt agcaatggca
    10441 acaacgttgc gcaaactatt aactggcgaa ctacttactc tagcttcccg gcaacaatta
    10501 atagactgga tggaggcgga taaagttgca ggaccacttc tgcgctcggc ccttccggct
    10561 ggctggttta ttgctgataa atctggagcc ggtgagcgtg ggtctcgcgg tatcattgca
    10621 gcactggggc cagatggtaa gccctcccgt atcgtagtta tctacacgac ggggagtcag
    10681 gcaactatgg atgaacgaaa tagacagatc gctgagatag gtgcctcact gattaagcat
    10741 tggtaactgt cagaccaagt ttactcatat atactttaga ttgatttaaa acttcatttt
    10801 taatttaaaa ggatctaggt gaagatcctt tttgataatc tcatgaccaa aatcccttaa
    10861 cgtgagtttt cgttccactg agcgtcagac cccgtagaaa agatcaaagg atcttcttga
    10921 gatccttttt ttctgcgcgt aatctgctgc ttgcaaacaa aaaaaccacc gctaccagcg
    10981 gtggtttgtt tgccggatca agagctacca actctttttc cgaaggtaac tggcttcagc
    11041 agagcgcaga taccaaatac tgttcttcta gtgtagccgt agttaggcca ccacttcaag
    11101 aactctgtag caccgcctac atacctcgct ctgctaatcc tgttaccagt ggctgctgcc
    11161 agtggcgata agtcgtgtct taccgggttg gactcaagac gatagttacc ggataaggcg
    11221 cagcggtcgg gctgaacggg gggttcgtgc acacagccca gcttggagcg aacgacctac
    11281 accgaact
//
