# Supplementary material for: Efficient natural plasmid transformation of Vibrio natriegens enables zero-capital molecular biology
Source: PNAS Nexus. 2024 Feb 13;3(2):pgad444. doi: 10.1093/pnasnexus/pgad444 (PMC10863642; doi:10.1093/pnasnexus/pgad444)
Supplement: pgad444_Supplementary_Data [file pgad444_supplementary_data.zip › PNASNEXUS-PNASNEXUS-2023-00682R-s12.gb]

LOCUS       pDS5.39:_pUC19_+_camR/ 10565 bp ds-DNA     circular     07-NOV-2023
DEFINITION  .
KEYWORDS    "marker:AmpR" "ref:pmid\:6323249"
COMMENT     pUC cloning vector. <small>[1] Construction of improved M13 vectors
            using oligodeoxynucleotide-directed mutagenesis. Gene. 1983
            Dec;26(1):101-6. Norrander J, Kempe T, Messing J
            (pmid:6323249)</small>
FEATURES             Location/Qualifiers
     misc_feature    486..506
                     /label="Anneal"
                     /ApEinfo_revcolor="#d59687"
                     /ApEinfo_fwdcolor="#d59687"
     misc_feature    487..506
                     /label="Anneal Site"
                     /ApEinfo_revcolor="#ff9ccd"
                     /ApEinfo_fwdcolor="#ff9ccd"
     misc_feature    507..535
                     /label="Anneal"
                     /ApEinfo_revcolor="#ff9ccd"
                     /ApEinfo_fwdcolor="#ff9ccd"
     CDS             507..765
                     /label="glpK CDS"
                     /ApEinfo_revcolor="#85dae9"
                     /ApEinfo_fwdcolor="#85dae9"
                     /note="locus_tag: MEBKCIEB_02295 EC_number: 2.7.1.30 inference: similar to AA sequence:UniProtKB:P0A6F3 transl_table: 11 product: Glycerol kinase db_xref: COG:COG0554 translation: MTEQKYIVALDQGTTSSRAVILDHDANIVSVAQREFTQIYPQAGWVEHDPMEIWATQSSTLVEALAKSGIRSDQLAAIGITNQRETTIVWNKETGKPVYNAIVWQCRRTAEICEDLKRRGLEDYVRDNTGLVLDPYFSGTKVKWILDNVEGAREDAEAGKLLFGTVDTWLVWKMTQGRVHVTDYTNASRTMLFNINDLCWDQKLLDELGIPASMMPEVKRSSEIYGKTNIGGKGGTRIPIAGIAGDQQAALYGQMCVEAGQAKNTYGTGCFLLMNTGQEKVTSTHGLLTTLACGPKGEPAYALEGAVFMGGASIQWLRDELKILNGAEDSEYFATKVDTSNGVYVVPAFTGLGAPYWDAYARGTIVGLTRGVNSNHIIRATLEGIAYQTRDVLDAMQADSGIQLANLRVDGGAVANNFLMQFQSDVLNTQVLRPEVTEVTALGAAYLAGLAVGYWDSLDELQGKAVIDRTFEPHDDEEKRNRRYKGWKRAVKCAQTWSELHDEDD"
     CDS             945..1739
                     /label="glpR CDS"
                     /ApEinfo_revcolor="#ff9ccd"
                     /ApEinfo_fwdcolor="#ff9ccd"
                     /note="locus_tag: MEBKCIEB_02296 inference: similar to AA sequence:UniProtKB:P0ACL0 transl_table: 11 product: Glycerol-3-phosphate regulon repressor db_xref: COG:COG1349 translation: MKQIPRHQQIVELVKKQGYVSTDELVERFNVSPQTIRRDLNELADDNRIRRYHGGATIPLSSENTSYNTRKALNFNEKDVIAEEVVKHIPDGATLFIDIGTTPEAVARALNKNHKQLRVVTNNINVATILYPNPEIKVILAGGEVRNRDGGIVGEATLDFVKQFRLDFGILGISGIDFDGSLLDFDYHEVRVKQVIIDNSRSVFLAVDHTKFGRNAMVKLGNIAQLNMIFTNKQPPEEILSILKEASIPLEVVDANGATDEENK"
     CDS             945..1739
                     /ApEinfo_revcolor="#84b0dc"
                     /ApEinfo_fwdcolor="#84b0dc"
                     /translation="VKQIPRHQQIVELVKKQGYVSTDELVERFNVSPQTIRRDLNELADDNRIRRYHGGATIPLSSENTSYNTRKALNFNEKDVIAEEVVKHIPDGATLFIDIGTTPEAVARALNKNHKQLRVVTNNINVATILYPNPEIKVILAGGEVRNRDGGIVGEATLDFVKQFRLDFGILGISGIDFDGSLLDFDYHEVRVKQVIIDNSRSVFLAVDHTKFGRNAMVKLGNIAQLNMIFTNKQPPEEILSILKEASIPLEVVDANGATDEENK*"
     CDS             1915..3474
                     /label="glpD CDS"
                     /ApEinfo_revcolor="#f58a5e"
                     /ApEinfo_fwdcolor="#f58a5e"
                     /note="locus_tag: MEBKCIEB_02297 EC_number: 1.1.5.3 inference: similar to AA sequence:UniProtKB:P13035 transl_table: 11 product: Aerobic glycerol-3-phosphate dehydrogenase db_xref: COG:COG0578 translation: MSIQKNASTTDSSTPLDLIIIGGGINGAGIAADAAGRGLSVGLYEANDFASATSSASSKLIHGGLRYLEHYEFRLVSEALAEREVILRKAPHVALPMRFRLPHRPFLRPAWMIRCGLFLYDNLGKRTTLPGSKTVNLAKSGLLKPEIKTGFEYSDCWVDDARLVLLNVLAARENHAEVRNYCRVEKAHRESGIWHVTIHDTMTDQRFERKAKALVNAAGPWVKQFFDEGLEQASPRNIRLIKGSHIVVPRIHNEPQAYILQNKDNRIVFMIPYLDKFSIVGTTDVEYKGDPREVAISDDEVDYLIDIVNQHFVHQLSREDVVWTYSGVRPLCDDESDSPQAITRDYTLELDAEFDQAPLLSVFGGKLTTYRKLGEAAMKKLAPFLPQMGGNWTANQALPGGNFSCSREQLAKQIHAKYAWAPKALILRYVTQFGTQTWELMKGATSEADLGQAFSTQAGGVYQREIDYLMNHEMALTDEDILWRRTKIGLYMSDEEKLSLAEYLKEKLQQKVVNLSQVG"
     CDS             1915..3474
                     /ApEinfo_revcolor="#84b0dc"
                     /ApEinfo_fwdcolor="#84b0dc"
                     /translation="MSIQKNASTTDSSTPLDLIIIGGGINGAGIAADAAGRGLSVGLYEANDFASATSSASSKLIHGGLRYLEHYEFRLVSEALAEREVILRKAPHVALPMRFRLPHRPFLRPAWMIRCGLFLYDNLGKRTTLPGSKTVNLAKSGLLKPEIKTGFEYSDCWVDDARLVLLNVLAARENHAEVRNYCRVEKAHRESGIWHVTIHDTMTDQRFERKAKALVNAAGPWVKQFFDEGLEQASPRNIRLIKGSHIVVPRIHNEPQAYILQNKDNRIVFMIPYLDKFSIVGTTDVEYKGDPREVAISDDEVDYLIDIVNQHFVHQLSREDVVWTYSGVRPLCDDESDSPQAITRDYTLELDAEFDQAPLLSVFGGKLTTYRKLGEAAMKKLAPFLPQMGGNWTANQALPGGNFSCSREQLAKQIHAKYAWAPKALILRYVTQFGTQTWELMKGATSEADLGQAFSTQAGGVYQREIDYLMNHEMALTDEDILWRRTKIGLYMSDEEKLSLAEYLKEKLQQKVVNLSQVG*"
     misc_feature    3461..3485
                     /label="Anneal"
                     /ApEinfo_revcolor="#75c6a9"
                     /ApEinfo_fwdcolor="#75c6a9"
     misc_feature    3480..3482
                     /label="PAM"
                     /ApEinfo_revcolor="#b4abac"
                     /ApEinfo_fwdcolor="#b4abac"
     misc_feature    3483..3485
                     /label="Counterselect"
                     /ApEinfo_revcolor="#9eafd2"
                     /ApEinfo_fwdcolor="#9eafd2"
     misc_feature    3486..3506
                     /label="Anneal"
                     /ApEinfo_revcolor="#84b0dc"
                     /ApEinfo_fwdcolor="#84b0dc"
     terminator      complement(3486..3594)
                     /label="CamR Terminator"
                     /ApEinfo_revcolor="#84b0dc"
                     /ApEinfo_fwdcolor="#84b0dc"
                     /note="ApEinfo_revcolor: #66ccff ApEinfo_graphicformat: arrow_data {{0 1 2 0 0 -1} {} 0} modified_by: danie"
     CDS             complement(3595..4254)
                     /label="CamR"
                     /ApEinfo_revcolor="#0000ff"
                     /ApEinfo_fwdcolor="#0000ff"
                     /note="ApEinfo_revcolor: #0000FF ApEinfo_graphicformat: arrow_data {{0 1 2 0 0 -1} {} 0}"
     CDS             complement(3595..4254)
                     /ApEinfo_revcolor="#84b0dc"
                     /ApEinfo_fwdcolor="#84b0dc"
                     /translation="MEKKITGYTTVDISQWHRKEHFEAFQSVAQCTYNQTVQLDITAFLKTVKKNKHKFYPAFIHILARLMNAHPEFRMAMKDGELVIWDSVHPCYTVFHEQTETFSSLWSEYHDDFRQFLHIYSQDVACYGENLAYFPKGFIENMFFVSANPWVSFTSFDLNVANMDNFFAPVFTMGKYYTQGDKVLMPLAIQVHHAVCDGFHVGRMLNELQQYCDEWQGGA*"
     promoter        complement(4255..4359)
                     /label="CamR Promoter"
                     /ApEinfo_revcolor="#84b0dc"
                     /ApEinfo_fwdcolor="#84b0dc"
                     /note="ApEinfo_revcolor: #66CCFF ApEinfo_graphicformat: arrow_data {{0 1 2 0 0 -1} {} 0}"
     terminator      complement(4364..4420)
                     /label="L3S2P55"
                     /ApEinfo_revcolor="#84b0dc"
                     /ApEinfo_fwdcolor="#84b0dc"
                     /note="created_by: Daniel"
     terminator      4721..4772
                     /label="L3S1P53 "
                     /ApEinfo_revcolor="#84b0dc"
                     /ApEinfo_fwdcolor="#84b0dc"
                     /created_by="Daniel"
     unsure          4773..4776
                     /label="Prom overhang; Prom overhang"
                     /ApEinfo_revcolor="#f8d3a9"
                     /ApEinfo_fwdcolor="#f8d3a9"
                     /created_by="Daniel"
                     /modified_by="Daniel"
     terminator      complement(4779..5033)
                     /label="IOT"
                     /ApEinfo_revcolor="#85dae9"
                     /ApEinfo_fwdcolor="#85dae9"
                     /created_by="annaf"
     misc_feature    5014..5033
                     /label="Anneal"
                     /ApEinfo_revcolor="#ff9ccd"
                     /ApEinfo_fwdcolor="#ff9ccd"
     unsure          5034..5037
                     /label="Fusion Site"
                     /ApEinfo_revcolor="#d59687"
                     /ApEinfo_fwdcolor="#d59687"
                     /created_by="danie"
     misc_feature    5034..5052
                     /label="Anneal"
                     /ApEinfo_revcolor="#c7b0e3"
                     /ApEinfo_fwdcolor="#c7b0e3"
     promoter        5038..5093
                     /label="Ptac"
                     /ApEinfo_revcolor="#f58a5e"
                     /ApEinfo_fwdcolor="#f58a5e"
                     /note="Derived using Geneious Prime 2020.1.2 'TransferAnnotations' based on nucleotide similarity"
                     /created_by="annaf"
                     /Transferred_From="oDS_175_A_Ptac_fwd"
                     /Transferred_Similarity="100.00%"
                     /Primary_Match="100.00%; Adjusted-Interval-0:0/0; Ptac(oDS_175_A_Ptac_fwd)"
                     /Alternative_Match="100.00%; Adjusted-Interval-0:0/0; Ptac(oDS_176_A_Ptac_rev (reversed))"
     unsure          5094..5097
                     /label="RBS Overhang"
                     /ApEinfo_revcolor="#b7e6d7"
                     /ApEinfo_fwdcolor="#b7e6d7"
                     /created_by="Daniel"
     unsure          complement(5094..5097)
                     /label="Prom Overhang"
                     /ApEinfo_revcolor="#75c6a9"
                     /ApEinfo_fwdcolor="#75c6a9"
                     /note="Derived using Geneious Prime 2020.1.2 'TransferAnnotations' based on nucleotide similarity"
                     /created_by="Daniel"
                     /modified_by="Daniel"
                     /Transferred_From="oDS_175_A_Ptac_fwd"
                     /Transferred_Similarity="100.00%"
                     /Primary_Match="100.00%; Adjusted-Interval-0:0/0; PromOverhang (oDS_175_A_Ptac_fwd)"
                     /Alternative_Match="100.00%; Adjusted-Interval-0:0/0; PromOverhang (oDS_176_A_Ptac_rev (reversed))"
     RBS             5102..5113
                     /label="R_B0034"
                     /ApEinfo_revcolor="#d59687"
                     /ApEinfo_fwdcolor="#d59687"
                     /created_by="Daniel"
                     /modified_by="Daniel"
     unsure          5119..5122
                     /label="CDS Overhang"
                     /ApEinfo_revcolor="#b1ff67"
                     /ApEinfo_fwdcolor="#b1ff67"
                     /created_by="Daniel"
                     /modified_by="Daniel"
     unsure          complement(5119..5122)
                     /label="RBS Overhang"
                     /ApEinfo_revcolor="#ffef86"
                     /ApEinfo_fwdcolor="#ffef86"
                     /created_by="Daniel"
     CDS             5120..5710
                     /label="Tfox V. cholerae"
                     /ApEinfo_revcolor="#84b0dc"
                     /ApEinfo_fwdcolor="#84b0dc"
                     /created_by="danie"
                     /translation="MDMNEQQFFDYVTKFGAYQKRSMFGGIGLFQHDAMYVLVSEDRIFVRGGEELDPELLALGCEKYRHVKKQTTATVNYYDITELYEQHHPELDSIIERSIQFSVNQREFQRSAASRRLRDLPNMQLTLERMVKKAGIDDVETFMSLGAPEVFNKVRQAYGSDVDVKLLWKFAGAIEGIHWKLLQEPRKRQLLESCQQR"
     unsure          5711..5714
                     /label="Ter Overhang"
                     /ApEinfo_revcolor="#b7e6d7"
                     /ApEinfo_fwdcolor="#b7e6d7"
                     /created_by="Daniel"
                     /modified_by="Daniel"
     unsure          complement(5711..5714)
                     /label="CDS Overhang"
                     /ApEinfo_revcolor="#ff9ccd"
                     /ApEinfo_fwdcolor="#ff9ccd"
                     /created_by="Daniel"
     unsure          5714..5716
                     /label="STOP"
                     /ApEinfo_revcolor="#c7b0e3"
                     /ApEinfo_fwdcolor="#c7b0e3"
                     /created_by="Daniel"
     terminator      5717..5755
                     /label="B1006"
                     /ApEinfo_revcolor="#d59687"
                     /ApEinfo_fwdcolor="#d59687"
                     /created_by="danie"
     unsure          complement(5756..5759)
                     /label="Term Overhang"
                     /ApEinfo_revcolor="#d6b295"
                     /ApEinfo_fwdcolor="#d6b295"
                     /created_by="Daniel"
                     /modified_by="Daniel"
     unsure          5760..5763
                     /label="Fusion Site"
                     /ApEinfo_revcolor="#85dae9"
                     /ApEinfo_fwdcolor="#85dae9"
                     /created_by="daniel"
                     /modified_by="daniel"
     unsure          5760..5763
                     /label="LVL2 fusion site inverted"
                     /ApEinfo_revcolor="#c6c9d1"
                     /ApEinfo_fwdcolor="#c6c9d1"
                     /created_by="danie"
     unsure          5764..5767
                     /label="Term Overhang"
                     /ApEinfo_revcolor="#ffef86"
                     /ApEinfo_fwdcolor="#ffef86"
                     /created_by="Daniel"
                     /modified_by="Daniel"
     unsure          complement(5764..5767)
                     /label="3`Connector Overhang"
                     /ApEinfo_revcolor="#b7e6d7"
                     /ApEinfo_fwdcolor="#b7e6d7"
                     /created_by="Daniel"
     misc_feature    5765..5786
                     /label="Anneal"
                     /ApEinfo_revcolor="#c6c9d1"
                     /ApEinfo_fwdcolor="#c6c9d1"
     misc_feature    5787..5803
                     /label="Counterselect"
                     /ApEinfo_revcolor="#b1ff67"
                     /ApEinfo_fwdcolor="#b1ff67"
     misc_feature    5787..5804
                     /label="Anneal"
                     /ApEinfo_revcolor="#b7e6d7"
                     /ApEinfo_fwdcolor="#b7e6d7"
     misc_feature    5823..5845
                     /label="Leftmost promoter?"
                     /ApEinfo_revcolor="#d6b295"
                     /ApEinfo_fwdcolor="#d6b295"
     CDS             5918..6865
                     /label="zntB CDS"
                     /ApEinfo_revcolor="#75c6a9"
                     /ApEinfo_fwdcolor="#75c6a9"
                     /note="locus_tag: MEBKCIEB_02298 inference: similar to AA sequence:UniProtKB:Q9EYX5 transl_table: 11 product: Zinc transport protein ZntB db_xref: COG:COG0598 translation: MGFMIEHWDFSTPIATQEATTSQEIKAKHWYHCERLHPDIRGWLEHNQVPKATVDHLLADESRPSFHPLDDENFMLILRGINMNENASPEDMLSIRILYFQGALISTRKIPSRAIMEIRQALAEQKGPKSLASLLNQIIEGLNGKIDLYLDTIEETLNHFDVNDESTYKHISAQKALISIKRFIRPQQYAIRDLLESSSDLVVSRPHQYRFAHNNITRINETIDFYLGEVALFQEEIKHNRDEKTNKNSYLFTLVATIFLPTSFLTGLLGINIGGMPGVDSATAFTWFCVALIIIFALEWLLLKRFGLTNKSDDE"
     CDS             5918..6865
                     /ApEinfo_revcolor="#84b0dc"
                     /ApEinfo_fwdcolor="#84b0dc"
                     /translation="MGFMIEHWDFSTPIATQEATTSQEIKAKHWYHCERLHPDIRGWLEHNQVPKATVDHLLADESRPSFHPLDDENFMLILRGINMNENASPEDMLSIRILYFQGALISTRKIPSRAIMEIRQALAEQKGPKSLASLLNQIIEGLNGKIDLYLDTIEETLNHFDVNDESTYKHISAQKALISIKRFIRPQQYAIRDLLESSSDLVVSRPHQYRFAHNNITRINETIDFYLGEVALFQEEIKHNRDEKTNKNSYLFTLVATIFLPTSFLTGLLGINIGGMPGVDSATAFTWFCVALIIIFALEWLLLKRFGLTNKSDDE*"
     CDS             complement(6922..8106)
                     /label="MEBKCIEB_02299"
                     /ApEinfo_revcolor="#d6b295"
                     /ApEinfo_fwdcolor="#d6b295"
                     /note="inference: ab initio prediction:Prodigal:2.6 transl_table: 11 product: hypothetical protein translation: MLNITDKKVEEKIPAWLRLGFRPFFLFGAIYAIVAIAMWVWMFQTGQPSALRVPALWWHVHEMLFGFSMAIVAGFVLTAVQNWTGINGTKHYTLLAIFALWLAPRILLWTPIPLWLTSTIEALFLLFVAYEVGIRVYRSKGWRNLFFVPLFLLAIFANFASYATVKGMPPFSSSAVWHAMLWWFTLLLSVMGARVIPFFTARRFNFEKAQPLVWLDWLANLPLVMLFILSFFPVTFSQLGQPLMVFAGIAQLVRFLRWKPWLTLSEPLVWSLHAAYLCLPLSLLLRGAWGDAFASHNLIHLFAIGALGGLILAMISRVTMGHTGRMIYKGPNMSIAFAAVIAAAVVRSFAVIFDPARMMLWIDISGGLWIFAFGMFVWRFGFMLVTPRADGHPG"
     CDS             complement(6922..8106)
                     /ApEinfo_revcolor="#84b0dc"
                     /ApEinfo_fwdcolor="#84b0dc"
                     /translation="MLNITDKKVEEKIPAWLRLGFRPFFLFGAIYAIVAIAMWVWMFQTGQPSALRVPALWWHVHEMLFGFSMAIVAGFVLTAVQNWTGINGTKHYTLLAIFALWLAPRILLWTPIPLWLTSTIEALFLLFVAYEVGIRVYRSKGWRNLFFVPLFLLAIFANFASYATVKGMPPFSSSAVWHAMLWWFTLLLSVMGARVIPFFTARRFNFEKAQPLVWLDWLANLPLVMLFILSFFPVTFSQLGQPLMVFAGIAQLVRFLRWKPWLTLSEPLVWSLHAAYLCLPLSLLLRGAWGDAFASHNLIHLFAIGALGGLILAMISRVTMGHTGRMIYKGPNMSIAFAAVIAAAVVRSFAVIFDPARMMLWIDISGGLWIFAFGMFVWRFGFMLVTPRADGHPG*"
     CDS             8320..8803
                     /label="MEBKCIEB_02300"
                     /ApEinfo_revcolor="#9eafd2"
                     /ApEinfo_fwdcolor="#9eafd2"
                     /note="inference: ab initio prediction:Prodigal:2.6 transl_table: 11 product: hypothetical protein translation: MYIFGYGSLINSASRKLTGQTGAAIPVIAHGLVRYWGKIDESYTLSPLVVNEGQGQVNGVLLEVNDEALAEFDRRERGYHRIQLRPDQIETDQPFNPDHAIWVYVKDEPLPPCSNSPIMQSYVDTVLAGCLEVSHSFAEHFVRHTVGWQHAKENDRHQPKYGNLAGVHDHHYELIDALIEKGA"
     misc_feature    8775..8803
                     /label="Anneal"
                     /ApEinfo_revcolor="#faac61"
                     /ApEinfo_fwdcolor="#faac61"
     misc_feature    8804..8826
                     /label="Anneal"
                     /ApEinfo_revcolor="#faac61"
                     /ApEinfo_fwdcolor="#faac61"
     promoter        9058..9162
                     /label="AmpR promoter"
                     /ApEinfo_revcolor="#c6c9d1"
                     /ApEinfo_fwdcolor="#c6c9d1"
                     /note="gene: bla"
     CDS             9163..9231
                     /label="AmpR"
                     /ApEinfo_revcolor="#b7e6d7"
                     /ApEinfo_fwdcolor="#b7e6d7"
                     /note="codon_start: 1 translation: MSIQHFRVALIPFFAAFCLPVFA,HPETLVKVKDAEDQLGARVGYIELDLNSGKILESFRPEERFPMMSTFKVLLCGAVLSRIDAGQEQLGRRIHYSQNDLVEYSPVTEKHLTDGMTVRELCSAAITMSDNTAANLLLTTIGGPKELTAFLHNMGDHVTRLDRWEPELNEAIPNDERDTTMPVAMATTLRKLLTGELLTLASRQQLIDWMEADKVAGPLLRSALPAGWFIADKSGAGERGSRGIIAALGPDGKPSRIVVIYTTGSQATMDERNRQIAEIGASLIKHW* product: β-lactamase gene: bla note: confers resistance to ampicillin, carbenicillin, and related antibiotics transl_table: 1"
     CDS             9232..10023
                     /label="AmpR"
                     /ApEinfo_revcolor="#b7e6d7"
                     /ApEinfo_fwdcolor="#b7e6d7"
                     /note="codon_start: 1 translation: MSIQHFRVALIPFFAAFCLPVFA,HPETLVKVKDAEDQLGARVGYIELDLNSGKILESFRPEERFPMMSTFKVLLCGAVLSRIDAGQEQLGRRIHYSQNDLVEYSPVTEKHLTDGMTVRELCSAAITMSDNTAANLLLTTIGGPKELTAFLHNMGDHVTRLDRWEPELNEAIPNDERDTTMPVAMATTLRKLLTGELLTLASRQQLIDWMEADKVAGPLLRSALPAGWFIADKSGAGERGSRGIIAALGPDGKPSRIVVIYTTGSQATMDERNRQIAEIGASLIKHW* product: β-lactamase gene: bla note: confers resistance to ampicillin, carbenicillin, and related antibiotics transl_table: 1"
     rep_origin      10194..217
                     /label="ori"
                     /ApEinfo_revcolor="#ffef86"
                     /ApEinfo_fwdcolor="#ffef86"
                     /note="direction: RIGHT note: high-copy-number ColE1/pMB1/pBR322/pUC origin of replication"
ORIGIN
        1 gagataccta cagcgtgagc tatgagaaag cgccacgctt cccgaaggga gaaaggcgga
       61 caggtatccg gtaagcggca gggtcggaac aggagagcgc acgagggagc ttccaggggg
      121 aaacgcctgg tatctttata gtcctgtcgg gtttcgccac ctctgacttg agcgtcgatt
      181 tttgtgatgc tcgtcagggg ggcggagcct atggaaaaac gccagcaacg cggccttttt
      241 acggttcctg gccttttgct ggccttttgc tcacatgttc tttcctgcgt tatcccctga
      301 ttctgtggat aaccgtatta ccgcctttga gtgagctgat accgctcgcc gcagccgaac
      361 gaccgagcgc agcgagtcag tgagcgagga agcggaagag cgcccaatac gcaaaccgcc
      421 tctccccgcg cgttggccga ttcattaatg cagctggcac gacaggtttc ccgactggaa
      481 agcgggcagt gagcgcaacg caattagcaa ttccagtctg acgtactaaa tacgcaagta
      541 cttcgccctg aagtcactga agtaaccgct ctgggtgcag cttatctggc aggcttagcg
      601 gtaggatatt gggatagcct cgatgaactg caaggtaaag cggtaattga tcgtacattt
      661 gagcctcatg atgatgaaga gaagcgtaat cgtcgctaca aaggctggaa gcgtgcagtg
      721 aaatgtgctc aaacttggtc agaacttcac gacgaagacg attaatcccc taccaacacc
      781 aacaaagagc gccattcgag cgctcttttt gcgtcttatc cccgattcct tgatcgcttt
      841 acttctcaca acgcgcaaat tcgagcacaa tatctccaaa ttactcaata tatttcgaat
      901 gttaagcatt gggagctagc tacccgtgca caatggagtc ctaagtgaag caaataccta
      961 gacaccagca gattgtcgag ttggtgaaaa aacaaggcta tgtcagcacg gatgagttgg
     1021 ttgaacgatt caatgtcagc ccacaaacca tccgacgcga tctcaatgag ctcgccgacg
     1081 ataatagaat tcgtcgctat cacggtggtg ccaccatccc tctcagctcg gaaaatacct
     1141 cttacaacac gcgtaaagca cttaacttca acgaaaaaga tgtgattgca gaagaggtgg
     1201 tcaaacacat acctgatggc gcgacgctct ttatcgatat cggaacgacg ccggaagccg
     1261 ttgcacgtgc actcaataaa aaccacaaac aacttcgagt ggtcactaac aacatcaatg
     1321 ttgcgaccat tctttaccct aacccagaaa tcaaagtgat actggctggc ggcgaagttc
     1381 gtaaccgcga tggtggtatt gtcggtgaag ccactctgga cttcgtaaaa caattccgcc
     1441 tcgatttcgg tattctcgga atcagtggta ttgatttcga tggttcactg ctggacttcg
     1501 attaccatga agtacgagta aaacaggtta tcatcgataa cagtcgcagc gtatttctgg
     1561 ccgtagacca cactaagttt ggccgcaatg cgatggtgaa actgggcaat atcgctcagt
     1621 taaacatgat atttaccaat aagcagccac ctgaagaaat tctgtctatt ttaaaagaag
     1681 cctccatccc tcttgaagtt gtcgacgcaa acggggcgac agacgaagaa aataaataat
     1741 tcgctcaaac ttgaaccttt aaatgacctc tgccttactt agacagaggt ttttttgtgc
     1801 ccaaatcaca caaaacgctc aaaaacgaaa ataacagatg accacaaacg aaacctaaga
     1861 taggattaag tcatgttcta aaatgctcgt tcgctcacca aagaggtcaa atttatgagt
     1921 atacaaaaaa atgcttccac aactgactca tccactcctt tagacttgat cattatcggt
     1981 ggcggcatta acggggctgg tatcgctgct gatgctgcag gccgtggatt aagtgttggt
     2041 ttgtatgaag ctaacgactt tgcatctgca acctcttcag caagctccaa acttattcat
     2101 ggtggattac gctaccttga acactacgag tttcgtttag tttcggaagc gctcgcagaa
     2161 cgtgaagtaa tccttcgcaa agcacctcat gttgcgttac ctatgcgttt ccgtttacct
     2221 catcgtccat ttttacgtcc agcgtggatg atccgctgtg gtttgttcct ttacgataac
     2281 ttaggtaaac gcactacgct cccaggcagc aagaccgtta atctggcaaa gtctggcttg
     2341 ttaaaaccgg agataaaaac cggttttgaa tactccgact gctgggtaga tgatgctcgc
     2401 ttagttctac ttaacgttct cgcagcacgt gaaaaccatg cagaagttcg taactactgc
     2461 cgagtagaaa aagcgcatcg cgaaagcggc atctggcatg tcacaattca cgacacaatg
     2521 acagatcaac gttttgaacg taaagcgaaa gcactggtta acgctgcggg accgtgggta
     2581 aaacagttct ttgatgaagg attagagcaa gcttctccac gtaatattcg tttgattaaa
     2641 ggttcgcaca ttgttgttcc tcgtatccac aacgaacctc aggcttatat tctgcaaaac
     2701 aaagataacc gcatcgtgtt tatgatcccg tacttagata agttctcgat cgtcggtacc
     2761 acagatgtcg aatacaaagg cgacccacga gaagttgcga tctctgatga cgaagtcgat
     2821 tatctgatcg acattgttaa ccagcacttc gtccaccagc tatcgcgcga agatgtggtg
     2881 tggacataca gcggtgtgcg cccactgtgc gatgatgagt cagactcgcc acaggcgatc
     2941 acgcgagact acacgctaga gctagatgca gaattcgatc aagctccatt actttcggtt
     3001 ttcggcggta aactaacgac ttaccgaaaa ctgggtgaag cggcgatgaa aaagctggcg
     3061 ccattcctgc cacaaatggg cggtaactgg acagcaaacc aagctctgcc gggcggtaac
     3121 ttcagctgta gtcgcgaaca actggcgaaa cagatccacg ccaagtacgc ctgggcacca
     3181 aaagcgctta ttctacgtta cgtcactcag tttggaacac aaacgtggga gctaatgaag
     3241 ggagcgacaa gtgaagccga tttaggccaa gccttctcta cacaagccgg tggcgtatat
     3301 cagcgtgaaa ttgactactt gatgaaccat gaaatggccc tgactgacga agacatttta
     3361 tggcgtcgta ccaagatcgg gctctacatg agcgacgaag aaaagctatc tcttgcagaa
     3421 tacttaaaag aaaagttaca acagaaagtc gtgaacctct cacaagtggg ctaatgactc
     3481 caatcaccaa taaaaaacgc ccggcggcaa ccgagcgttc tgaacaaatc cagatggagt
     3541 tctgaggtca ttactggatc tatcaacagg agtccaagcg agctcgatat caaattacgc
     3601 cccgccctgc cactcatcgc agtactgttg taattcatta agcattctgc cgacatggaa
     3661 gccatcacaa acggcatgat gaacctgaat cgccagcggc atcagcacct tgtcgccttg
     3721 cgtataatat ttgcccatgg tgaaaacggg ggcgaagaag ttgtccatat tggccacgtt
     3781 taaatcaaaa ctggtgaaac tcacccaggg attggctgaa acgaaaaaca tattctcaat
     3841 aaacccttta gggaaatagg ccaggttttc accgtaacac gccacatctt gcgaatatat
     3901 gtgtagaaac tgccggaaat cgtcgtggta ttcactccag agcgatgaaa acgtttcagt
     3961 ttgctcatgg aaaacggtgt aacaagggtg aacactatcc catatcacca gctcaccgtc
     4021 tttcattgcc atacgaaatt ccggatgagc attcatcagg cgggcaagaa tgtgaataaa
     4081 ggccggataa aacttgtgct tatttttctt tacggtcttt aaaaaggccg taatatccag
     4141 ctgaacggtc tggttatagg tacattgagc aactgactga aatgcctcaa aatgttcttt
     4201 acgatgccat tgggatatat caacggtggt atatccagtg atttttttct ccattttagc
     4261 ttccttagct cctgaaaatc tcgataactc aaaaaatacg cccggtagtg atcttatttc
     4321 attatggtga aagttggaac ctcttacgtg cccgatcaaa acaggaccaa aacgaaaaaa
     4381 gacgcttttc agcgtcttat tgttcgtctt tggtaccgag ctgtgtctgt ggctgagaga
     4441 gcaggtacaa gataaacccg tctatattct caaattcttt cactatcgca cttgttttat
     4501 gtgaagtcca gatatggact ctggaaccca actcggagct ctgcgggtag agcgtcaacc
     4561 attcgaacgt tgcgcggtct tcggagaacc gtaagaggta atatactccg atattcattt
     4621 cagcggtagc tgagtccgtc agttgatacg gtgcgtaccc ggagcaaata ggagaggcgg
     4681 ttgtagtggg gggaatggat agcaagctgc gggtagacct ccaattattg aaggcctccc
     4741 aaatcggggg gcctttttta ttgataacaa aaggagctca gataaaatat ttgctcatga
     4801 gcccgaagtg gcgagcccga tcttccccat cggtgatgtc ggcgatatag gcgccagcaa
     4861 ccgcacctgt ggcgccggtg atgccggcca cgatgcgtcc ggcgtagagg atctgctcat
     4921 gtttgacagc ttatcatcga tgcataatgt gcctgtcaaa tggacgaagc agggattctg
     4981 caaaccctat gctactccct cgagccgtca attgtctgat tcgttaccaa ttagctgtgt
     5041 tgacaattaa tcatcggctc gtataatgtg tggaattgtg agcgctcaca atttactaga
     5101 gaaagaggag aaataatcaa tggatatgaa tgagcaacag tttttcgact acgtaactaa
     5161 gtttggcgcc taccaaaaac gctcgatgtt tggtggtatt ggcttgtttc aacacgacgc
     5221 tatgtatgtg ttggtcagtg aagaccgcat ttttgtgcgt ggtggagaag agctcgaccc
     5281 tgagctcttg gccttagggt gcgagaaata tcgccatgtt aaaaaacaga caacggcaac
     5341 cgtaaactat tacgacatca ctgaactgta tgagcaacat caccctgagc tagactcgat
     5401 tattgaacgc tcgattcagt tttctgtgaa tcagcgggaa tttcaacgct cagcagccag
     5461 tcgtcgtcta cgggatttac ccaatatgca actgactttg gagcgtatgg taaaaaaagc
     5521 gggcattgac gatgtggaaa cttttatgag cctcggtgcg ccagaagtgt ttaataaggt
     5581 gcgtcaagct tatggaagtg atgtcgatgt aaaactactg tggaagtttg cgggtgcgat
     5641 tgaaggcatt cactggaaac tgctgcaaga gccgcgtaag cgccaactgt tagaaagttg
     5701 tcagcagcgt gcttaaaaaa aaaaaccccg cccctgacag ggcggggttt tttttcgctt
     5761 actagcgtat aaacgcagaa aggcccccgt gaccaagcct gcttcgtgca ggctttgttg
     5821 ttttagcgct ttcggaaatt tttcgtagac ttttcgctaa aaatgcaatc atactcattc
     5881 aatagactgc aagtaatctc atgataagga aaagaatatg gggtttatga ttgagcattg
     5941 ggatttttca acgccaatag caactcaaga agcaacgaca tcacaagaaa tcaaagcgaa
     6001 acattggtac cactgcgaaa gacttcatcc agatattcgt ggctggctgg agcacaatca
     6061 agtgcctaaa gcgaccgttg atcatttact cgccgatgaa agtcgcccct cttttcaccc
     6121 tctggacgat gaaaacttca tgttgattct gcgtggcatc aatatgaatg agaatgcgtc
     6181 tccagaagat atgcttagta ttcggatttt atatttccaa ggtgcgttga tttcaacacg
     6241 gaaaatccct tcgcgtgcga ttatggaaat ccgccaggcc ttggctgaac agaagggacc
     6301 aaagagtttg gcaagcctgc ttaatcaaat catcgaaggc ttaaacggga agattgatct
     6361 ttatctggat acgattgaag aaactcttaa tcatttcgac gtgaacgatg agtccaccta
     6421 taagcatatc tccgctcaaa aggcgcttat ttctatcaaa cgctttatac gtccgcagca
     6481 atatgcgatc cgtgatttgc ttgaatcaag ctctgatctg gtggtttcca gaccacatca
     6541 gtatcgattc gcgcacaaca acattacgcg cattaacgaa accatcgact tttatctggg
     6601 cgaagtggca ttattccagg aagagattaa gcacaatcgc gatgaaaaaa ccaataaaaa
     6661 cagttatctg tttacactgg ttgccactat tttcttaccg accagttttt taactgggct
     6721 actgggtatt aatatcggcg gcatgcctgg cgtggactct gcaactgcct tcacttggtt
     6781 ctgcgtagca ttaattatta tatttgctct ggagtggctg ctgttaaaac gctttgggtt
     6841 aactaacaaa agcgacgacg agtagtttcg cgaagaaaca ataaagagga gatgccctct
     6901 cctctttttt acgctgtagc tttatcctgg atgaccgtcg gcacgcggag taaccagcat
     6961 aaaaccaaat cgccatacaa acatgccaaa tgcgaatatc cacaatccgc cgctgatatc
     7021 tatccacaac atcattctgg cagggtcgaa aatcacagca aaactacgaa ccacagctgc
     7081 ggcaataacg gcagcgaagg cgatactcat attgggtcct ttgtaaatca tacgccccgt
     7141 atgccccatg gtgacacgcg aaatcatcgc taatatcaaa ccgcctaagg cacctatcgc
     7201 gaataagtga atcaggttat gacttgcaaa tgcatccccc caagctccgc gcaaaagtaa
     7261 actcaatggt aaacacaaat acgccgcgtg cagcgaccaa accagtggct cacttaaggt
     7321 tagccatggc ttccaacgta agaagcgaac caactgagca atgcctgcaa acaccattaa
     7381 aggttgacca agttgagaaa aagttacagg gaagaagctt aagataaaca acatcaccaa
     7441 aggaaggttt gccagccaat caagccatac caacggttgc gctttttcga agttaaaacg
     7501 gcgggcagta aagaacggaa tgacccgtgc acccattacc gacaataaca aggtaaacca
     7561 ccacagcata gcgtgccaaa ccgctgaaga ggaaaatggt ggcatgccct tcaccgtcgc
     7621 gtagctggca aagttagcaa agatcgccaa taagaacagc gggacaaaaa acagatttcg
     7681 ccacccttta gagcggtata ctcggatccc tacttcataa gcgacaaaca ataaaaataa
     7741 cgcttcgata gtactcgtta accacaaagg gattggcgtc cagagtaaaa ttctgggcgc
     7801 aagccacaag gcaaaaatag ccaacagtgt gtaatgtttg gtgccattta ttcccgtcca
     7861 gttttgtacc gcagttaaca caaagccagc gacgatcgcc attgaaaaac caaataacat
     7921 ttcatgcaca tgccaccaaa gagcaggaac gcgcagtgca ctgggctgtc cggtctggaa
     7981 catccacacc cacatcgcta tagcgacgat ggcatagata gcgccaaata ggaaaaacgg
     8041 tcgaaaccct aaacgcagcc atgcagggat tttttcttcc acttttttat cggtgatatt
     8101 cagcattttt tggccctcaa gcttgtttcg atgcaggttg aatgatcgga tcattattgc
     8161 cagcccagag attttcagcg acaaaatgga tactaccata aacatacatt aaaaatacat
     8221 gttagggaga agactatact ttgggggtaa agtttgtgct tctacgaagg gttaggtata
     8281 aagaaaggcg gttcgcaatt aagtaaggga cgtaaacaga tgtacatatt cggctatggc
     8341 agcttgatta attccgcttc tcgaaagttg acaggacaaa caggcgcagc gattccagtc
     8401 atcgcacacg gattagttcg ctattggggc aaaatcgatg aaagttacac cttgtccccg
     8461 ctggtcgtta acgaaggaca aggacaggtc aacggcgtgc tacttgaagt caatgatgaa
     8521 gctttagcag aattcgatcg tcgcgaacgt ggctatcatc gtattcaact tcgccccgat
     8581 caaattgaaa cagaccaacc atttaatccc gatcacgcta tttgggttta tgtaaaggac
     8641 gagccactgc cgccctgctc taacagcccg ataatgcaaa gctacgttga taccgttttg
     8701 gctggttgtc tggaggtttc ccactctttt gccgaacact ttgttaggca taccgtgggt
     8761 tggcaacacg cgaaagagaa tgatcgtcat caaccgaaat acgctgatgc cgcatagtta
     8821 agccagcccc gacacccgcc aacacccgct gacgcgccct gacgggcttg tctgctcccg
     8881 gcatccgctt acagacaagc tgtgaccgtc tccgggagct gcatgtgtca gaggttttca
     8941 ccgtcatcac cgaaacgcgc gagacgaaag ggcctcgtga tacgcctatt tttataggtt
     9001 aatgtcatga taataatggt ttcttagacg tcaggtggca cttttcgggg aaatgtgcgc
     9061 ggaaccccta tttgtttatt tttctaaata cattcaaata tgtatccgct catgagacaa
     9121 taaccctgat aaatgcttca ataatattga aaaaggaaga gtatgagtat tcaacatttc
     9181 cgtgtcgccc ttattccctt ttttgcggca ttttgccttc ctgtttttgc tcacccagaa
     9241 acgctggtga aagtaaaaga tgctgaagat cagttgggtg cacgagtggg ttacatcgaa
     9301 ctggatctca acagcggtaa gatccttgag agttttcgcc ccgaagaacg ttttccaatg
     9361 atgagcactt ttaaagttct gctatgtggc gcggtattat cccgtattga cgccgggcaa
     9421 gagcaactcg gtcgccgcat acactattct cagaatgact tggttgagta ctcaccagtc
     9481 acagaaaagc atcttacgga tggcatgaca gtaagagaat tatgcagtgc tgccataacc
     9541 atgagtgata acactgcggc caacttactt ctgacaacga tcggaggacc gaaggagcta
     9601 accgcttttt tgcacaacat gggggatcat gtaactcgcc ttgatcgttg ggaaccggag
     9661 ctgaatgaag ccataccaaa cgacgagcgt gacaccacga tgcctgtagc aatggcaaca
     9721 acgttgcgca aactattaac tggcgaacta cttactctag cttcccggca acaattaata
     9781 gactggatgg aggcggataa agttgcagga ccacttctgc gctcggccct tccggctggc
     9841 tggtttattg ctgataaatc tggagccggt gagcgtgggt ctcgcggtat cattgcagca
     9901 ctggggccag atggtaagcc ctcccgtatc gtagttatct acacgacggg gagtcaggca
     9961 actatggatg aacgaaatag acagatcgct gagataggtg cctcactgat taagcattgg
    10021 taactgtcag accaagttta ctcatatata ctttagattg atttaaaact tcatttttaa
    10081 tttaaaagga tctaggtgaa gatccttttt gataatctca tgaccaaaat cccttaacgt
    10141 gagttttcgt tccactgagc gtcagacccc gtagaaaaga tcaaaggatc ttcttgagat
    10201 cctttttttc tgcgcgtaat ctgctgcttg caaacaaaaa aaccaccgct accagcggtg
    10261 gtttgtttgc cggatcaaga gctaccaact ctttttccga aggtaactgg cttcagcaga
    10321 gcgcagatac caaatactgt tcttctagtg tagccgtagt taggccacca cttcaagaac
    10381 tctgtagcac cgcctacata cctcgctctg ctaatcctgt taccagtggc tgctgccagt
    10441 ggcgataagt cgtgtcttac cgggttggac tcaagacgat agttaccgga taaggcgcag
    10501 cggtcgggct gaacgggggg ttcgtgcaca cagcccagct tggagcgaac gacctacacc
    10561 gaact
//
