# Supplementary material for: Efficient natural plasmid transformation of Vibrio natriegens enables zero-capital molecular biology
Source: PNAS Nexus. 2024 Feb 13;3(2):pgad444. doi: 10.1093/pnasnexus/pgad444 (PMC10863642; doi:10.1093/pnasnexus/pgad444)
Supplement: pgad444_Supplementary_Data [file pgad444_supplementary_data.zip › PNASNEXUS-PNASNEXUS-2023-00682R-s13.gb]

LOCUS       pDS5.40:_pUC19_+_camR/ 10599 bp ds-DNA     circular     07-NOV-2023
DEFINITION  .
KEYWORDS    "marker:AmpR" "ref:pmid\:6323249"
COMMENT     pUC cloning vector. <small>[1] Construction of improved M13 vectors
            using oligodeoxynucleotide-directed mutagenesis. Gene. 1983
            Dec;26(1):101-6. Norrander J, Kempe T, Messing J
            (pmid:6323249)</small>
FEATURES             Location/Qualifiers
     misc_feature    486..506
                     /label="Anneal"
                     /ApEinfo_revcolor="#d59687"
                     /ApEinfo_fwdcolor="#d59687"
     misc_feature    487..506
                     /label="Anneal Site"
                     /ApEinfo_revcolor="#ff9ccd"
                     /ApEinfo_fwdcolor="#ff9ccd"
     misc_feature    507..535
                     /label="Anneal"
                     /ApEinfo_revcolor="#ff9ccd"
                     /ApEinfo_fwdcolor="#ff9ccd"
     CDS             507..765
                     /label="glpK CDS"
                     /ApEinfo_revcolor="#85dae9"
                     /ApEinfo_fwdcolor="#85dae9"
                     /note="locus_tag: MEBKCIEB_02295 EC_number: 2.7.1.30 inference: similar to AA sequence:UniProtKB:P0A6F3 transl_table: 11 product: Glycerol kinase db_xref: COG:COG0554 translation: MTEQKYIVALDQGTTSSRAVILDHDANIVSVAQREFTQIYPQAGWVEHDPMEIWATQSSTLVEALAKSGIRSDQLAAIGITNQRETTIVWNKETGKPVYNAIVWQCRRTAEICEDLKRRGLEDYVRDNTGLVLDPYFSGTKVKWILDNVEGAREDAEAGKLLFGTVDTWLVWKMTQGRVHVTDYTNASRTMLFNINDLCWDQKLLDELGIPASMMPEVKRSSEIYGKTNIGGKGGTRIPIAGIAGDQQAALYGQMCVEAGQAKNTYGTGCFLLMNTGQEKVTSTHGLLTTLACGPKGEPAYALEGAVFMGGASIQWLRDELKILNGAEDSEYFATKVDTSNGVYVVPAFTGLGAPYWDAYARGTIVGLTRGVNSNHIIRATLEGIAYQTRDVLDAMQADSGIQLANLRVDGGAVANNFLMQFQSDVLNTQVLRPEVTEVTALGAAYLAGLAVGYWDSLDELQGKAVIDRTFEPHDDEEKRNRRYKGWKRAVKCAQTWSELHDEDD"
     CDS             945..1739
                     /label="glpR CDS"
                     /ApEinfo_revcolor="#ff9ccd"
                     /ApEinfo_fwdcolor="#ff9ccd"
                     /note="locus_tag: MEBKCIEB_02296 inference: similar to AA sequence:UniProtKB:P0ACL0 transl_table: 11 product: Glycerol-3-phosphate regulon repressor db_xref: COG:COG1349 translation: MKQIPRHQQIVELVKKQGYVSTDELVERFNVSPQTIRRDLNELADDNRIRRYHGGATIPLSSENTSYNTRKALNFNEKDVIAEEVVKHIPDGATLFIDIGTTPEAVARALNKNHKQLRVVTNNINVATILYPNPEIKVILAGGEVRNRDGGIVGEATLDFVKQFRLDFGILGISGIDFDGSLLDFDYHEVRVKQVIIDNSRSVFLAVDHTKFGRNAMVKLGNIAQLNMIFTNKQPPEEILSILKEASIPLEVVDANGATDEENK"
     CDS             945..1739
                     /ApEinfo_revcolor="#84b0dc"
                     /ApEinfo_fwdcolor="#84b0dc"
                     /translation="VKQIPRHQQIVELVKKQGYVSTDELVERFNVSPQTIRRDLNELADDNRIRRYHGGATIPLSSENTSYNTRKALNFNEKDVIAEEVVKHIPDGATLFIDIGTTPEAVARALNKNHKQLRVVTNNINVATILYPNPEIKVILAGGEVRNRDGGIVGEATLDFVKQFRLDFGILGISGIDFDGSLLDFDYHEVRVKQVIIDNSRSVFLAVDHTKFGRNAMVKLGNIAQLNMIFTNKQPPEEILSILKEASIPLEVVDANGATDEENK*"
     CDS             1915..3474
                     /label="glpD CDS"
                     /ApEinfo_revcolor="#f58a5e"
                     /ApEinfo_fwdcolor="#f58a5e"
                     /note="locus_tag: MEBKCIEB_02297 EC_number: 1.1.5.3 inference: similar to AA sequence:UniProtKB:P13035 transl_table: 11 product: Aerobic glycerol-3-phosphate dehydrogenase db_xref: COG:COG0578 translation: MSIQKNASTTDSSTPLDLIIIGGGINGAGIAADAAGRGLSVGLYEANDFASATSSASSKLIHGGLRYLEHYEFRLVSEALAEREVILRKAPHVALPMRFRLPHRPFLRPAWMIRCGLFLYDNLGKRTTLPGSKTVNLAKSGLLKPEIKTGFEYSDCWVDDARLVLLNVLAARENHAEVRNYCRVEKAHRESGIWHVTIHDTMTDQRFERKAKALVNAAGPWVKQFFDEGLEQASPRNIRLIKGSHIVVPRIHNEPQAYILQNKDNRIVFMIPYLDKFSIVGTTDVEYKGDPREVAISDDEVDYLIDIVNQHFVHQLSREDVVWTYSGVRPLCDDESDSPQAITRDYTLELDAEFDQAPLLSVFGGKLTTYRKLGEAAMKKLAPFLPQMGGNWTANQALPGGNFSCSREQLAKQIHAKYAWAPKALILRYVTQFGTQTWELMKGATSEADLGQAFSTQAGGVYQREIDYLMNHEMALTDEDILWRRTKIGLYMSDEEKLSLAEYLKEKLQQKVVNLSQVG"
     CDS             1915..3474
                     /ApEinfo_revcolor="#84b0dc"
                     /ApEinfo_fwdcolor="#84b0dc"
                     /translation="MSIQKNASTTDSSTPLDLIIIGGGINGAGIAADAAGRGLSVGLYEANDFASATSSASSKLIHGGLRYLEHYEFRLVSEALAEREVILRKAPHVALPMRFRLPHRPFLRPAWMIRCGLFLYDNLGKRTTLPGSKTVNLAKSGLLKPEIKTGFEYSDCWVDDARLVLLNVLAARENHAEVRNYCRVEKAHRESGIWHVTIHDTMTDQRFERKAKALVNAAGPWVKQFFDEGLEQASPRNIRLIKGSHIVVPRIHNEPQAYILQNKDNRIVFMIPYLDKFSIVGTTDVEYKGDPREVAISDDEVDYLIDIVNQHFVHQLSREDVVWTYSGVRPLCDDESDSPQAITRDYTLELDAEFDQAPLLSVFGGKLTTYRKLGEAAMKKLAPFLPQMGGNWTANQALPGGNFSCSREQLAKQIHAKYAWAPKALILRYVTQFGTQTWELMKGATSEADLGQAFSTQAGGVYQREIDYLMNHEMALTDEDILWRRTKIGLYMSDEEKLSLAEYLKEKLQQKVVNLSQVG*"
     misc_feature    3461..3485
                     /label="Anneal"
                     /ApEinfo_revcolor="#75c6a9"
                     /ApEinfo_fwdcolor="#75c6a9"
     misc_feature    3480..3482
                     /label="PAM"
                     /ApEinfo_revcolor="#b4abac"
                     /ApEinfo_fwdcolor="#b4abac"
     misc_feature    3483..3485
                     /label="Counterselect"
                     /ApEinfo_revcolor="#9eafd2"
                     /ApEinfo_fwdcolor="#9eafd2"
     misc_feature    3486..3506
                     /label="Anneal"
                     /ApEinfo_revcolor="#84b0dc"
                     /ApEinfo_fwdcolor="#84b0dc"
     terminator      complement(3486..3594)
                     /label="CamR Terminator"
                     /ApEinfo_revcolor="#84b0dc"
                     /ApEinfo_fwdcolor="#84b0dc"
                     /note="ApEinfo_revcolor: #66ccff ApEinfo_graphicformat: arrow_data {{0 1 2 0 0 -1} {} 0} modified_by: danie"
     CDS             complement(3595..4254)
                     /label="CamR"
                     /ApEinfo_revcolor="#0000ff"
                     /ApEinfo_fwdcolor="#0000ff"
                     /note="ApEinfo_revcolor: #0000FF ApEinfo_graphicformat: arrow_data {{0 1 2 0 0 -1} {} 0}"
     CDS             complement(3595..4254)
                     /ApEinfo_revcolor="#84b0dc"
                     /ApEinfo_fwdcolor="#84b0dc"
                     /translation="MEKKITGYTTVDISQWHRKEHFEAFQSVAQCTYNQTVQLDITAFLKTVKKNKHKFYPAFIHILARLMNAHPEFRMAMKDGELVIWDSVHPCYTVFHEQTETFSSLWSEYHDDFRQFLHIYSQDVACYGENLAYFPKGFIENMFFVSANPWVSFTSFDLNVANMDNFFAPVFTMGKYYTQGDKVLMPLAIQVHHAVCDGFHVGRMLNELQQYCDEWQGGA*"
     promoter        complement(4255..4359)
                     /label="CamR Promoter"
                     /ApEinfo_revcolor="#84b0dc"
                     /ApEinfo_fwdcolor="#84b0dc"
                     /note="ApEinfo_revcolor: #66CCFF ApEinfo_graphicformat: arrow_data {{0 1 2 0 0 -1} {} 0}"
     terminator      complement(4364..4420)
                     /label="L3S2P55"
                     /ApEinfo_revcolor="#84b0dc"
                     /ApEinfo_fwdcolor="#84b0dc"
                     /note="created_by: Daniel"
     terminator      4721..4772
                     /label="L3S1P53 "
                     /ApEinfo_revcolor="#84b0dc"
                     /ApEinfo_fwdcolor="#84b0dc"
                     /created_by="Daniel"
     unsure          4773..4776
                     /label="Prom overhang; Prom overhang"
                     /ApEinfo_revcolor="#f8d3a9"
                     /ApEinfo_fwdcolor="#f8d3a9"
                     /created_by="Daniel"
                     /modified_by="Daniel"
     terminator      complement(4779..5033)
                     /label="IOT"
                     /ApEinfo_revcolor="#85dae9"
                     /ApEinfo_fwdcolor="#85dae9"
                     /created_by="annaf"
     misc_feature    4855..4872
                     /label="Seq_P23_F"
                     /ApEinfo_revcolor="#b1ff67"
                     /ApEinfo_fwdcolor="#b1ff67"
     misc_feature    5014..5033
                     /label="Anneal"
                     /ApEinfo_revcolor="#ff9ccd"
                     /ApEinfo_fwdcolor="#ff9ccd"
     misc_feature    5034..5127
                     /label="P23"
                     /ApEinfo_revcolor="#85dae9"
                     /ApEinfo_fwdcolor="#85dae9"
     unsure          5128..5131
                     /label="RBS Overhang"
                     /ApEinfo_revcolor="#b7e6d7"
                     /ApEinfo_fwdcolor="#b7e6d7"
                     /created_by="Daniel"
     unsure          complement(5128..5131)
                     /label="Prom Overhang"
                     /ApEinfo_revcolor="#75c6a9"
                     /ApEinfo_fwdcolor="#75c6a9"
                     /note="Derived using Geneious Prime 2020.1.2 'TransferAnnotations' based on nucleotide similarity"
                     /created_by="Daniel"
                     /modified_by="Daniel"
                     /Transferred_From="oDS_175_A_Ptac_fwd"
                     /Transferred_Similarity="100.00%"
                     /Primary_Match="100.00%; Adjusted-Interval-0:0/0; PromOverhang (oDS_175_A_Ptac_fwd)"
                     /Alternative_Match="100.00%; Adjusted-Interval-0:0/0; PromOverhang (oDS_176_A_Ptac_rev (reversed))"
     misc_feature    5128..5149
                     /label="Anneal"
                     /ApEinfo_revcolor="#75c6a9"
                     /ApEinfo_fwdcolor="#75c6a9"
     RBS             5136..5147
                     /label="R_B0034"
                     /ApEinfo_revcolor="#d59687"
                     /ApEinfo_fwdcolor="#d59687"
                     /created_by="Daniel"
                     /modified_by="Daniel"
     unsure          5153..5156
                     /label="CDS Overhang"
                     /ApEinfo_revcolor="#b1ff67"
                     /ApEinfo_fwdcolor="#b1ff67"
                     /created_by="Daniel"
                     /modified_by="Daniel"
     unsure          complement(5153..5156)
                     /label="RBS Overhang"
                     /ApEinfo_revcolor="#ffef86"
                     /ApEinfo_fwdcolor="#ffef86"
                     /created_by="Daniel"
     CDS             5154..5744
                     /label="Tfox V. cholerae"
                     /ApEinfo_revcolor="#84b0dc"
                     /ApEinfo_fwdcolor="#84b0dc"
                     /created_by="danie"
                     /translation="MDMNEQQFFDYVTKFGAYQKRSMFGGIGLFQHDAMYVLVSEDRIFVRGGEELDPELLALGCEKYRHVKKQTTATVNYYDITELYEQHHPELDSIIERSIQFSVNQREFQRSAASRRLRDLPNMQLTLERMVKKAGIDDVETFMSLGAPEVFNKVRQAYGSDVDVKLLWKFAGAIEGIHWKLLQEPRKRQLLESCQQR"
     unsure          5745..5748
                     /label="Ter Overhang"
                     /ApEinfo_revcolor="#b7e6d7"
                     /ApEinfo_fwdcolor="#b7e6d7"
                     /created_by="Daniel"
                     /modified_by="Daniel"
     unsure          complement(5745..5748)
                     /label="CDS Overhang"
                     /ApEinfo_revcolor="#ff9ccd"
                     /ApEinfo_fwdcolor="#ff9ccd"
                     /created_by="Daniel"
     unsure          5748..5750
                     /label="STOP"
                     /ApEinfo_revcolor="#c7b0e3"
                     /ApEinfo_fwdcolor="#c7b0e3"
                     /created_by="Daniel"
     terminator      5751..5789
                     /label="B1006"
                     /ApEinfo_revcolor="#d59687"
                     /ApEinfo_fwdcolor="#d59687"
                     /created_by="danie"
     unsure          complement(5790..5793)
                     /label="Term Overhang"
                     /ApEinfo_revcolor="#d6b295"
                     /ApEinfo_fwdcolor="#d6b295"
                     /created_by="Daniel"
                     /modified_by="Daniel"
     unsure          5794..5797
                     /label="Fusion Site"
                     /ApEinfo_revcolor="#85dae9"
                     /ApEinfo_fwdcolor="#85dae9"
                     /created_by="daniel"
                     /modified_by="daniel"
     unsure          5794..5797
                     /label="LVL2 fusion site inverted"
                     /ApEinfo_revcolor="#c6c9d1"
                     /ApEinfo_fwdcolor="#c6c9d1"
                     /created_by="danie"
     unsure          5798..5801
                     /label="Term Overhang"
                     /ApEinfo_revcolor="#ffef86"
                     /ApEinfo_fwdcolor="#ffef86"
                     /created_by="Daniel"
                     /modified_by="Daniel"
     unsure          complement(5798..5801)
                     /label="3`Connector Overhang"
                     /ApEinfo_revcolor="#b7e6d7"
                     /ApEinfo_fwdcolor="#b7e6d7"
                     /created_by="Daniel"
     misc_feature    5799..5820
                     /label="Anneal"
                     /ApEinfo_revcolor="#c6c9d1"
                     /ApEinfo_fwdcolor="#c6c9d1"
     misc_feature    5821..5837
                     /label="Counterselect"
                     /ApEinfo_revcolor="#b1ff67"
                     /ApEinfo_fwdcolor="#b1ff67"
     misc_feature    5821..5838
                     /label="Anneal"
                     /ApEinfo_revcolor="#b7e6d7"
                     /ApEinfo_fwdcolor="#b7e6d7"
     misc_feature    5857..5879
                     /label="Leftmost promoter?"
                     /ApEinfo_revcolor="#d6b295"
                     /ApEinfo_fwdcolor="#d6b295"
     CDS             5952..6899
                     /label="zntB CDS"
                     /ApEinfo_revcolor="#75c6a9"
                     /ApEinfo_fwdcolor="#75c6a9"
                     /note="locus_tag: MEBKCIEB_02298 inference: similar to AA sequence:UniProtKB:Q9EYX5 transl_table: 11 product: Zinc transport protein ZntB db_xref: COG:COG0598 translation: MGFMIEHWDFSTPIATQEATTSQEIKAKHWYHCERLHPDIRGWLEHNQVPKATVDHLLADESRPSFHPLDDENFMLILRGINMNENASPEDMLSIRILYFQGALISTRKIPSRAIMEIRQALAEQKGPKSLASLLNQIIEGLNGKIDLYLDTIEETLNHFDVNDESTYKHISAQKALISIKRFIRPQQYAIRDLLESSSDLVVSRPHQYRFAHNNITRINETIDFYLGEVALFQEEIKHNRDEKTNKNSYLFTLVATIFLPTSFLTGLLGINIGGMPGVDSATAFTWFCVALIIIFALEWLLLKRFGLTNKSDDE"
     CDS             5952..6899
                     /ApEinfo_revcolor="#84b0dc"
                     /ApEinfo_fwdcolor="#84b0dc"
                     /translation="MGFMIEHWDFSTPIATQEATTSQEIKAKHWYHCERLHPDIRGWLEHNQVPKATVDHLLADESRPSFHPLDDENFMLILRGINMNENASPEDMLSIRILYFQGALISTRKIPSRAIMEIRQALAEQKGPKSLASLLNQIIEGLNGKIDLYLDTIEETLNHFDVNDESTYKHISAQKALISIKRFIRPQQYAIRDLLESSSDLVVSRPHQYRFAHNNITRINETIDFYLGEVALFQEEIKHNRDEKTNKNSYLFTLVATIFLPTSFLTGLLGINIGGMPGVDSATAFTWFCVALIIIFALEWLLLKRFGLTNKSDDE*"
     CDS             complement(6956..8140)
                     /label="MEBKCIEB_02299"
                     /ApEinfo_revcolor="#d6b295"
                     /ApEinfo_fwdcolor="#d6b295"
                     /note="inference: ab initio prediction:Prodigal:2.6 transl_table: 11 product: hypothetical protein translation: MLNITDKKVEEKIPAWLRLGFRPFFLFGAIYAIVAIAMWVWMFQTGQPSALRVPALWWHVHEMLFGFSMAIVAGFVLTAVQNWTGINGTKHYTLLAIFALWLAPRILLWTPIPLWLTSTIEALFLLFVAYEVGIRVYRSKGWRNLFFVPLFLLAIFANFASYATVKGMPPFSSSAVWHAMLWWFTLLLSVMGARVIPFFTARRFNFEKAQPLVWLDWLANLPLVMLFILSFFPVTFSQLGQPLMVFAGIAQLVRFLRWKPWLTLSEPLVWSLHAAYLCLPLSLLLRGAWGDAFASHNLIHLFAIGALGGLILAMISRVTMGHTGRMIYKGPNMSIAFAAVIAAAVVRSFAVIFDPARMMLWIDISGGLWIFAFGMFVWRFGFMLVTPRADGHPG"
     CDS             complement(6956..8140)
                     /ApEinfo_revcolor="#84b0dc"
                     /ApEinfo_fwdcolor="#84b0dc"
                     /translation="MLNITDKKVEEKIPAWLRLGFRPFFLFGAIYAIVAIAMWVWMFQTGQPSALRVPALWWHVHEMLFGFSMAIVAGFVLTAVQNWTGINGTKHYTLLAIFALWLAPRILLWTPIPLWLTSTIEALFLLFVAYEVGIRVYRSKGWRNLFFVPLFLLAIFANFASYATVKGMPPFSSSAVWHAMLWWFTLLLSVMGARVIPFFTARRFNFEKAQPLVWLDWLANLPLVMLFILSFFPVTFSQLGQPLMVFAGIAQLVRFLRWKPWLTLSEPLVWSLHAAYLCLPLSLLLRGAWGDAFASHNLIHLFAIGALGGLILAMISRVTMGHTGRMIYKGPNMSIAFAAVIAAAVVRSFAVIFDPARMMLWIDISGGLWIFAFGMFVWRFGFMLVTPRADGHPG*"
     CDS             8354..8837
                     /label="MEBKCIEB_02300"
                     /ApEinfo_revcolor="#9eafd2"
                     /ApEinfo_fwdcolor="#9eafd2"
                     /note="inference: ab initio prediction:Prodigal:2.6 transl_table: 11 product: hypothetical protein translation: MYIFGYGSLINSASRKLTGQTGAAIPVIAHGLVRYWGKIDESYTLSPLVVNEGQGQVNGVLLEVNDEALAEFDRRERGYHRIQLRPDQIETDQPFNPDHAIWVYVKDEPLPPCSNSPIMQSYVDTVLAGCLEVSHSFAEHFVRHTVGWQHAKENDRHQPKYGNLAGVHDHHYELIDALIEKGA"
     misc_feature    8809..8837
                     /label="Anneal"
                     /ApEinfo_revcolor="#faac61"
                     /ApEinfo_fwdcolor="#faac61"
     misc_feature    8838..8860
                     /label="Anneal"
                     /ApEinfo_revcolor="#faac61"
                     /ApEinfo_fwdcolor="#faac61"
     promoter        9092..9196
                     /label="AmpR promoter"
                     /ApEinfo_revcolor="#c6c9d1"
                     /ApEinfo_fwdcolor="#c6c9d1"
                     /note="gene: bla"
     CDS             9197..9265
                     /label="AmpR"
                     /ApEinfo_revcolor="#b7e6d7"
                     /ApEinfo_fwdcolor="#b7e6d7"
                     /note="codon_start: 1 translation: MSIQHFRVALIPFFAAFCLPVFA,HPETLVKVKDAEDQLGARVGYIELDLNSGKILESFRPEERFPMMSTFKVLLCGAVLSRIDAGQEQLGRRIHYSQNDLVEYSPVTEKHLTDGMTVRELCSAAITMSDNTAANLLLTTIGGPKELTAFLHNMGDHVTRLDRWEPELNEAIPNDERDTTMPVAMATTLRKLLTGELLTLASRQQLIDWMEADKVAGPLLRSALPAGWFIADKSGAGERGSRGIIAALGPDGKPSRIVVIYTTGSQATMDERNRQIAEIGASLIKHW* product: β-lactamase gene: bla note: confers resistance to ampicillin, carbenicillin, and related antibiotics transl_table: 1"
     CDS             9266..10057
                     /label="AmpR"
                     /ApEinfo_revcolor="#b7e6d7"
                     /ApEinfo_fwdcolor="#b7e6d7"
                     /note="codon_start: 1 translation: MSIQHFRVALIPFFAAFCLPVFA,HPETLVKVKDAEDQLGARVGYIELDLNSGKILESFRPEERFPMMSTFKVLLCGAVLSRIDAGQEQLGRRIHYSQNDLVEYSPVTEKHLTDGMTVRELCSAAITMSDNTAANLLLTTIGGPKELTAFLHNMGDHVTRLDRWEPELNEAIPNDERDTTMPVAMATTLRKLLTGELLTLASRQQLIDWMEADKVAGPLLRSALPAGWFIADKSGAGERGSRGIIAALGPDGKPSRIVVIYTTGSQATMDERNRQIAEIGASLIKHW* product: β-lactamase gene: bla note: confers resistance to ampicillin, carbenicillin, and related antibiotics transl_table: 1"
     rep_origin      10228..217
                     /label="ori"
                     /ApEinfo_revcolor="#ffef86"
                     /ApEinfo_fwdcolor="#ffef86"
                     /note="direction: RIGHT note: high-copy-number ColE1/pMB1/pBR322/pUC origin of replication"
ORIGIN
        1 gagataccta cagcgtgagc tatgagaaag cgccacgctt cccgaaggga gaaaggcgga
       61 caggtatccg gtaagcggca gggtcggaac aggagagcgc acgagggagc ttccaggggg
      121 aaacgcctgg tatctttata gtcctgtcgg gtttcgccac ctctgacttg agcgtcgatt
      181 tttgtgatgc tcgtcagggg ggcggagcct atggaaaaac gccagcaacg cggccttttt
      241 acggttcctg gccttttgct ggccttttgc tcacatgttc tttcctgcgt tatcccctga
      301 ttctgtggat aaccgtatta ccgcctttga gtgagctgat accgctcgcc gcagccgaac
      361 gaccgagcgc agcgagtcag tgagcgagga agcggaagag cgcccaatac gcaaaccgcc
      421 tctccccgcg cgttggccga ttcattaatg cagctggcac gacaggtttc ccgactggaa
      481 agcgggcagt gagcgcaacg caattagcaa ttccagtctg acgtactaaa tacgcaagta
      541 cttcgccctg aagtcactga agtaaccgct ctgggtgcag cttatctggc aggcttagcg
      601 gtaggatatt gggatagcct cgatgaactg caaggtaaag cggtaattga tcgtacattt
      661 gagcctcatg atgatgaaga gaagcgtaat cgtcgctaca aaggctggaa gcgtgcagtg
      721 aaatgtgctc aaacttggtc agaacttcac gacgaagacg attaatcccc taccaacacc
      781 aacaaagagc gccattcgag cgctcttttt gcgtcttatc cccgattcct tgatcgcttt
      841 acttctcaca acgcgcaaat tcgagcacaa tatctccaaa ttactcaata tatttcgaat
      901 gttaagcatt gggagctagc tacccgtgca caatggagtc ctaagtgaag caaataccta
      961 gacaccagca gattgtcgag ttggtgaaaa aacaaggcta tgtcagcacg gatgagttgg
     1021 ttgaacgatt caatgtcagc ccacaaacca tccgacgcga tctcaatgag ctcgccgacg
     1081 ataatagaat tcgtcgctat cacggtggtg ccaccatccc tctcagctcg gaaaatacct
     1141 cttacaacac gcgtaaagca cttaacttca acgaaaaaga tgtgattgca gaagaggtgg
     1201 tcaaacacat acctgatggc gcgacgctct ttatcgatat cggaacgacg ccggaagccg
     1261 ttgcacgtgc actcaataaa aaccacaaac aacttcgagt ggtcactaac aacatcaatg
     1321 ttgcgaccat tctttaccct aacccagaaa tcaaagtgat actggctggc ggcgaagttc
     1381 gtaaccgcga tggtggtatt gtcggtgaag ccactctgga cttcgtaaaa caattccgcc
     1441 tcgatttcgg tattctcgga atcagtggta ttgatttcga tggttcactg ctggacttcg
     1501 attaccatga agtacgagta aaacaggtta tcatcgataa cagtcgcagc gtatttctgg
     1561 ccgtagacca cactaagttt ggccgcaatg cgatggtgaa actgggcaat atcgctcagt
     1621 taaacatgat atttaccaat aagcagccac ctgaagaaat tctgtctatt ttaaaagaag
     1681 cctccatccc tcttgaagtt gtcgacgcaa acggggcgac agacgaagaa aataaataat
     1741 tcgctcaaac ttgaaccttt aaatgacctc tgccttactt agacagaggt ttttttgtgc
     1801 ccaaatcaca caaaacgctc aaaaacgaaa ataacagatg accacaaacg aaacctaaga
     1861 taggattaag tcatgttcta aaatgctcgt tcgctcacca aagaggtcaa atttatgagt
     1921 atacaaaaaa atgcttccac aactgactca tccactcctt tagacttgat cattatcggt
     1981 ggcggcatta acggggctgg tatcgctgct gatgctgcag gccgtggatt aagtgttggt
     2041 ttgtatgaag ctaacgactt tgcatctgca acctcttcag caagctccaa acttattcat
     2101 ggtggattac gctaccttga acactacgag tttcgtttag tttcggaagc gctcgcagaa
     2161 cgtgaagtaa tccttcgcaa agcacctcat gttgcgttac ctatgcgttt ccgtttacct
     2221 catcgtccat ttttacgtcc agcgtggatg atccgctgtg gtttgttcct ttacgataac
     2281 ttaggtaaac gcactacgct cccaggcagc aagaccgtta atctggcaaa gtctggcttg
     2341 ttaaaaccgg agataaaaac cggttttgaa tactccgact gctgggtaga tgatgctcgc
     2401 ttagttctac ttaacgttct cgcagcacgt gaaaaccatg cagaagttcg taactactgc
     2461 cgagtagaaa aagcgcatcg cgaaagcggc atctggcatg tcacaattca cgacacaatg
     2521 acagatcaac gttttgaacg taaagcgaaa gcactggtta acgctgcggg accgtgggta
     2581 aaacagttct ttgatgaagg attagagcaa gcttctccac gtaatattcg tttgattaaa
     2641 ggttcgcaca ttgttgttcc tcgtatccac aacgaacctc aggcttatat tctgcaaaac
     2701 aaagataacc gcatcgtgtt tatgatcccg tacttagata agttctcgat cgtcggtacc
     2761 acagatgtcg aatacaaagg cgacccacga gaagttgcga tctctgatga cgaagtcgat
     2821 tatctgatcg acattgttaa ccagcacttc gtccaccagc tatcgcgcga agatgtggtg
     2881 tggacataca gcggtgtgcg cccactgtgc gatgatgagt cagactcgcc acaggcgatc
     2941 acgcgagact acacgctaga gctagatgca gaattcgatc aagctccatt actttcggtt
     3001 ttcggcggta aactaacgac ttaccgaaaa ctgggtgaag cggcgatgaa aaagctggcg
     3061 ccattcctgc cacaaatggg cggtaactgg acagcaaacc aagctctgcc gggcggtaac
     3121 ttcagctgta gtcgcgaaca actggcgaaa cagatccacg ccaagtacgc ctgggcacca
     3181 aaagcgctta ttctacgtta cgtcactcag tttggaacac aaacgtggga gctaatgaag
     3241 ggagcgacaa gtgaagccga tttaggccaa gccttctcta cacaagccgg tggcgtatat
     3301 cagcgtgaaa ttgactactt gatgaaccat gaaatggccc tgactgacga agacatttta
     3361 tggcgtcgta ccaagatcgg gctctacatg agcgacgaag aaaagctatc tcttgcagaa
     3421 tacttaaaag aaaagttaca acagaaagtc gtgaacctct cacaagtggg ctaatgactc
     3481 caatcaccaa taaaaaacgc ccggcggcaa ccgagcgttc tgaacaaatc cagatggagt
     3541 tctgaggtca ttactggatc tatcaacagg agtccaagcg agctcgatat caaattacgc
     3601 cccgccctgc cactcatcgc agtactgttg taattcatta agcattctgc cgacatggaa
     3661 gccatcacaa acggcatgat gaacctgaat cgccagcggc atcagcacct tgtcgccttg
     3721 cgtataatat ttgcccatgg tgaaaacggg ggcgaagaag ttgtccatat tggccacgtt
     3781 taaatcaaaa ctggtgaaac tcacccaggg attggctgaa acgaaaaaca tattctcaat
     3841 aaacccttta gggaaatagg ccaggttttc accgtaacac gccacatctt gcgaatatat
     3901 gtgtagaaac tgccggaaat cgtcgtggta ttcactccag agcgatgaaa acgtttcagt
     3961 ttgctcatgg aaaacggtgt aacaagggtg aacactatcc catatcacca gctcaccgtc
     4021 tttcattgcc atacgaaatt ccggatgagc attcatcagg cgggcaagaa tgtgaataaa
     4081 ggccggataa aacttgtgct tatttttctt tacggtcttt aaaaaggccg taatatccag
     4141 ctgaacggtc tggttatagg tacattgagc aactgactga aatgcctcaa aatgttcttt
     4201 acgatgccat tgggatatat caacggtggt atatccagtg atttttttct ccattttagc
     4261 ttccttagct cctgaaaatc tcgataactc aaaaaatacg cccggtagtg atcttatttc
     4321 attatggtga aagttggaac ctcttacgtg cccgatcaaa acaggaccaa aacgaaaaaa
     4381 gacgcttttc agcgtcttat tgttcgtctt tggtaccgag ctgtgtctgt ggctgagaga
     4441 gcaggtacaa gataaacccg tctatattct caaattcttt cactatcgca cttgttttat
     4501 gtgaagtcca gatatggact ctggaaccca actcggagct ctgcgggtag agcgtcaacc
     4561 attcgaacgt tgcgcggtct tcggagaacc gtaagaggta atatactccg atattcattt
     4621 cagcggtagc tgagtccgtc agttgatacg gtgcgtaccc ggagcaaata ggagaggcgg
     4681 ttgtagtggg gggaatggat agcaagctgc gggtagacct ccaattattg aaggcctccc
     4741 aaatcggggg gcctttttta ttgataacaa aaggagctca gataaaatat ttgctcatga
     4801 gcccgaagtg gcgagcccga tcttccccat cggtgatgtc ggcgatatag gcgccagcaa
     4861 ccgcacctgt ggcgccggtg atgccggcca cgatgcgtcc ggcgtagagg atctgctcat
     4921 gtttgacagc ttatcatcga tgcataatgt gcctgtcaaa tggacgaagc agggattctg
     4981 caaaccctat gctactccct cgagccgtca attgtctgat tcgttaccaa ttaAAGCTTA
     5041 TTTGAAAAAA GTGTTTGACA TACTATGGGG AACAAAATAT AATCCGAGCT CGAGTTATCG
     5101 AGATTTTCAG GAGCTAAGGA AGCTAATtac tagagaaaga ggagaaataa tcaatggata
     5161 tgaatgagca acagtttttc gactacgtaa ctaagtttgg cgcctaccaa aaacgctcga
     5221 tgtttggtgg tattggcttg tttcaacacg acgctatgta tgtgttggtc agtgaagacc
     5281 gcatttttgt gcgtggtgga gaagagctcg accctgagct cttggcctta gggtgcgaga
     5341 aatatcgcca tgttaaaaaa cagacaacgg caaccgtaaa ctattacgac atcactgaac
     5401 tgtatgagca acatcaccct gagctagact cgattattga acgctcgatt cagttttctg
     5461 tgaatcagcg ggaatttcaa cgctcagcag ccagtcgtcg tctacgggat ttacccaata
     5521 tgcaactgac tttggagcgt atggtaaaaa aagcgggcat tgacgatgtg gaaactttta
     5581 tgagcctcgg tgcgccagaa gtgtttaata aggtgcgtca agcttatgga agtgatgtcg
     5641 atgtaaaact actgtggaag tttgcgggtg cgattgaagg cattcactgg aaactgctgc
     5701 aagagccgcg taagcgccaa ctgttagaaa gttgtcagca gcgtgcttaa aaaaaaaaac
     5761 cccgcccctg acagggcggg gttttttttc gcttactagc gtataaacgc agaaaggccc
     5821 ccgtgaccaa gcctgcttcg tgcaggcttt gttgttttag cgctttcgga aatttttcgt
     5881 agacttttcg ctaaaaatgc aatcatactc attcaataga ctgcaagtaa tctcatgata
     5941 aggaaaagaa tatggggttt atgattgagc attgggattt ttcaacgcca atagcaactc
     6001 aagaagcaac gacatcacaa gaaatcaaag cgaaacattg gtaccactgc gaaagacttc
     6061 atccagatat tcgtggctgg ctggagcaca atcaagtgcc taaagcgacc gttgatcatt
     6121 tactcgccga tgaaagtcgc ccctcttttc accctctgga cgatgaaaac ttcatgttga
     6181 ttctgcgtgg catcaatatg aatgagaatg cgtctccaga agatatgctt agtattcgga
     6241 ttttatattt ccaaggtgcg ttgatttcaa cacggaaaat cccttcgcgt gcgattatgg
     6301 aaatccgcca ggccttggct gaacagaagg gaccaaagag tttggcaagc ctgcttaatc
     6361 aaatcatcga aggcttaaac gggaagattg atctttatct ggatacgatt gaagaaactc
     6421 ttaatcattt cgacgtgaac gatgagtcca cctataagca tatctccgct caaaaggcgc
     6481 ttatttctat caaacgcttt atacgtccgc agcaatatgc gatccgtgat ttgcttgaat
     6541 caagctctga tctggtggtt tccagaccac atcagtatcg attcgcgcac aacaacatta
     6601 cgcgcattaa cgaaaccatc gacttttatc tgggcgaagt ggcattattc caggaagaga
     6661 ttaagcacaa tcgcgatgaa aaaaccaata aaaacagtta tctgtttaca ctggttgcca
     6721 ctattttctt accgaccagt tttttaactg ggctactggg tattaatatc ggcggcatgc
     6781 ctggcgtgga ctctgcaact gccttcactt ggttctgcgt agcattaatt attatatttg
     6841 ctctggagtg gctgctgtta aaacgctttg ggttaactaa caaaagcgac gacgagtagt
     6901 ttcgcgaaga aacaataaag aggagatgcc ctctcctctt ttttacgctg tagctttatc
     6961 ctggatgacc gtcggcacgc ggagtaacca gcataaaacc aaatcgccat acaaacatgc
     7021 caaatgcgaa tatccacaat ccgccgctga tatctatcca caacatcatt ctggcagggt
     7081 cgaaaatcac agcaaaacta cgaaccacag ctgcggcaat aacggcagcg aaggcgatac
     7141 tcatattggg tcctttgtaa atcatacgcc ccgtatgccc catggtgaca cgcgaaatca
     7201 tcgctaatat caaaccgcct aaggcaccta tcgcgaataa gtgaatcagg ttatgacttg
     7261 caaatgcatc cccccaagct ccgcgcaaaa gtaaactcaa tggtaaacac aaatacgccg
     7321 cgtgcagcga ccaaaccagt ggctcactta aggttagcca tggcttccaa cgtaagaagc
     7381 gaaccaactg agcaatgcct gcaaacacca ttaaaggttg accaagttga gaaaaagtta
     7441 cagggaagaa gcttaagata aacaacatca ccaaaggaag gtttgccagc caatcaagcc
     7501 ataccaacgg ttgcgctttt tcgaagttaa aacggcgggc agtaaagaac ggaatgaccc
     7561 gtgcacccat taccgacaat aacaaggtaa accaccacag catagcgtgc caaaccgctg
     7621 aagaggaaaa tggtggcatg cccttcaccg tcgcgtagct ggcaaagtta gcaaagatcg
     7681 ccaataagaa cagcgggaca aaaaacagat ttcgccaccc tttagagcgg tatactcgga
     7741 tccctacttc ataagcgaca aacaataaaa ataacgcttc gatagtactc gttaaccaca
     7801 aagggattgg cgtccagagt aaaattctgg gcgcaagcca caaggcaaaa atagccaaca
     7861 gtgtgtaatg tttggtgcca tttattcccg tccagttttg taccgcagtt aacacaaagc
     7921 cagcgacgat cgccattgaa aaaccaaata acatttcatg cacatgccac caaagagcag
     7981 gaacgcgcag tgcactgggc tgtccggtct ggaacatcca cacccacatc gctatagcga
     8041 cgatggcata gatagcgcca aataggaaaa acggtcgaaa ccctaaacgc agccatgcag
     8101 ggattttttc ttccactttt ttatcggtga tattcagcat tttttggccc tcaagcttgt
     8161 ttcgatgcag gttgaatgat cggatcatta ttgccagccc agagattttc agcgacaaaa
     8221 tggatactac cataaacata cattaaaaat acatgttagg gagaagacta tactttgggg
     8281 gtaaagtttg tgcttctacg aagggttagg tataaagaaa ggcggttcgc aattaagtaa
     8341 gggacgtaaa cagatgtaca tattcggcta tggcagcttg attaattccg cttctcgaaa
     8401 gttgacagga caaacaggcg cagcgattcc agtcatcgca cacggattag ttcgctattg
     8461 gggcaaaatc gatgaaagtt acaccttgtc cccgctggtc gttaacgaag gacaaggaca
     8521 ggtcaacggc gtgctacttg aagtcaatga tgaagcttta gcagaattcg atcgtcgcga
     8581 acgtggctat catcgtattc aacttcgccc cgatcaaatt gaaacagacc aaccatttaa
     8641 tcccgatcac gctatttggg tttatgtaaa ggacgagcca ctgccgccct gctctaacag
     8701 cccgataatg caaagctacg ttgataccgt tttggctggt tgtctggagg tttcccactc
     8761 ttttgccgaa cactttgtta ggcataccgt gggttggcaa cacgcgaaag agaatgatcg
     8821 tcatcaaccg aaatacgctg atgccgcata gttaagccag ccccgacacc cgccaacacc
     8881 cgctgacgcg ccctgacggg cttgtctgct cccggcatcc gcttacagac aagctgtgac
     8941 cgtctccggg agctgcatgt gtcagaggtt ttcaccgtca tcaccgaaac gcgcgagacg
     9001 aaagggcctc gtgatacgcc tatttttata ggttaatgtc atgataataa tggtttctta
     9061 gacgtcaggt ggcacttttc ggggaaatgt gcgcggaacc cctatttgtt tatttttcta
     9121 aatacattca aatatgtatc cgctcatgag acaataaccc tgataaatgc ttcaataata
     9181 ttgaaaaagg aagagtatga gtattcaaca tttccgtgtc gcccttattc ccttttttgc
     9241 ggcattttgc cttcctgttt ttgctcaccc agaaacgctg gtgaaagtaa aagatgctga
     9301 agatcagttg ggtgcacgag tgggttacat cgaactggat ctcaacagcg gtaagatcct
     9361 tgagagtttt cgccccgaag aacgttttcc aatgatgagc acttttaaag ttctgctatg
     9421 tggcgcggta ttatcccgta ttgacgccgg gcaagagcaa ctcggtcgcc gcatacacta
     9481 ttctcagaat gacttggttg agtactcacc agtcacagaa aagcatctta cggatggcat
     9541 gacagtaaga gaattatgca gtgctgccat aaccatgagt gataacactg cggccaactt
     9601 acttctgaca acgatcggag gaccgaagga gctaaccgct tttttgcaca acatggggga
     9661 tcatgtaact cgccttgatc gttgggaacc ggagctgaat gaagccatac caaacgacga
     9721 gcgtgacacc acgatgcctg tagcaatggc aacaacgttg cgcaaactat taactggcga
     9781 actacttact ctagcttccc ggcaacaatt aatagactgg atggaggcgg ataaagttgc
     9841 aggaccactt ctgcgctcgg cccttccggc tggctggttt attgctgata aatctggagc
     9901 cggtgagcgt gggtctcgcg gtatcattgc agcactgggg ccagatggta agccctcccg
     9961 tatcgtagtt atctacacga cggggagtca ggcaactatg gatgaacgaa atagacagat
    10021 cgctgagata ggtgcctcac tgattaagca ttggtaactg tcagaccaag tttactcata
    10081 tatactttag attgatttaa aacttcattt ttaatttaaa aggatctagg tgaagatcct
    10141 ttttgataat ctcatgacca aaatccctta acgtgagttt tcgttccact gagcgtcaga
    10201 ccccgtagaa aagatcaaag gatcttcttg agatcctttt tttctgcgcg taatctgctg
    10261 cttgcaaaca aaaaaaccac cgctaccagc ggtggtttgt ttgccggatc aagagctacc
    10321 aactcttttt ccgaaggtaa ctggcttcag cagagcgcag ataccaaata ctgttcttct
    10381 agtgtagccg tagttaggcc accacttcaa gaactctgta gcaccgccta catacctcgc
    10441 tctgctaatc ctgttaccag tggctgctgc cagtggcgat aagtcgtgtc ttaccgggtt
    10501 ggactcaaga cgatagttac cggataaggc gcagcggtcg ggctgaacgg ggggttcgtg
    10561 cacacagccc agcttggagc gaacgaccta caccgaact
//
