# Supplementary material for: Efficient natural plasmid transformation of Vibrio natriegens enables zero-capital molecular biology
Source: PNAS Nexus. 2024 Feb 13;3(2):pgad444. doi: 10.1093/pnasnexus/pgad444 (PMC10863642; doi:10.1093/pnasnexus/pgad444)
Supplement: pgad444_Supplementary_Data [file pgad444_supplementary_data.zip › PNASNEXUS-PNASNEXUS-2023-00682R-s14.gb]

LOCUS       pDS5.41:_pUC19_+_camR/ 10573 bp ds-DNA     circular     07-NOV-2023
DEFINITION  .
KEYWORDS    "marker:AmpR" "ref:pmid\:6323249"
COMMENT     pUC cloning vector. <small>[1] Construction of improved M13 vectors
            using oligodeoxynucleotide-directed mutagenesis. Gene. 1983
            Dec;26(1):101-6. Norrander J, Kempe T, Messing J
            (pmid:6323249)</small>
FEATURES             Location/Qualifiers
     misc_feature    486..506
                     /label="Anneal"
                     /ApEinfo_revcolor="#d59687"
                     /ApEinfo_fwdcolor="#d59687"
     misc_feature    487..506
                     /label="Anneal Site"
                     /ApEinfo_revcolor="#ff9ccd"
                     /ApEinfo_fwdcolor="#ff9ccd"
     misc_feature    507..535
                     /label="Anneal"
                     /ApEinfo_revcolor="#ff9ccd"
                     /ApEinfo_fwdcolor="#ff9ccd"
     CDS             507..765
                     /label="glpK CDS"
                     /ApEinfo_revcolor="#85dae9"
                     /ApEinfo_fwdcolor="#85dae9"
                     /note="locus_tag: MEBKCIEB_02295 EC_number: 2.7.1.30 inference: similar to AA sequence:UniProtKB:P0A6F3 transl_table: 11 product: Glycerol kinase db_xref: COG:COG0554 translation: MTEQKYIVALDQGTTSSRAVILDHDANIVSVAQREFTQIYPQAGWVEHDPMEIWATQSSTLVEALAKSGIRSDQLAAIGITNQRETTIVWNKETGKPVYNAIVWQCRRTAEICEDLKRRGLEDYVRDNTGLVLDPYFSGTKVKWILDNVEGAREDAEAGKLLFGTVDTWLVWKMTQGRVHVTDYTNASRTMLFNINDLCWDQKLLDELGIPASMMPEVKRSSEIYGKTNIGGKGGTRIPIAGIAGDQQAALYGQMCVEAGQAKNTYGTGCFLLMNTGQEKVTSTHGLLTTLACGPKGEPAYALEGAVFMGGASIQWLRDELKILNGAEDSEYFATKVDTSNGVYVVPAFTGLGAPYWDAYARGTIVGLTRGVNSNHIIRATLEGIAYQTRDVLDAMQADSGIQLANLRVDGGAVANNFLMQFQSDVLNTQVLRPEVTEVTALGAAYLAGLAVGYWDSLDELQGKAVIDRTFEPHDDEEKRNRRYKGWKRAVKCAQTWSELHDEDD"
     CDS             945..1739
                     /label="glpR CDS"
                     /ApEinfo_revcolor="#ff9ccd"
                     /ApEinfo_fwdcolor="#ff9ccd"
                     /note="locus_tag: MEBKCIEB_02296 inference: similar to AA sequence:UniProtKB:P0ACL0 transl_table: 11 product: Glycerol-3-phosphate regulon repressor db_xref: COG:COG1349 translation: MKQIPRHQQIVELVKKQGYVSTDELVERFNVSPQTIRRDLNELADDNRIRRYHGGATIPLSSENTSYNTRKALNFNEKDVIAEEVVKHIPDGATLFIDIGTTPEAVARALNKNHKQLRVVTNNINVATILYPNPEIKVILAGGEVRNRDGGIVGEATLDFVKQFRLDFGILGISGIDFDGSLLDFDYHEVRVKQVIIDNSRSVFLAVDHTKFGRNAMVKLGNIAQLNMIFTNKQPPEEILSILKEASIPLEVVDANGATDEENK"
     CDS             945..1739
                     /ApEinfo_revcolor="#84b0dc"
                     /ApEinfo_fwdcolor="#84b0dc"
                     /translation="VKQIPRHQQIVELVKKQGYVSTDELVERFNVSPQTIRRDLNELADDNRIRRYHGGATIPLSSENTSYNTRKALNFNEKDVIAEEVVKHIPDGATLFIDIGTTPEAVARALNKNHKQLRVVTNNINVATILYPNPEIKVILAGGEVRNRDGGIVGEATLDFVKQFRLDFGILGISGIDFDGSLLDFDYHEVRVKQVIIDNSRSVFLAVDHTKFGRNAMVKLGNIAQLNMIFTNKQPPEEILSILKEASIPLEVVDANGATDEENK*"
     CDS             1915..3474
                     /label="glpD CDS"
                     /ApEinfo_revcolor="#f58a5e"
                     /ApEinfo_fwdcolor="#f58a5e"
                     /note="locus_tag: MEBKCIEB_02297 EC_number: 1.1.5.3 inference: similar to AA sequence:UniProtKB:P13035 transl_table: 11 product: Aerobic glycerol-3-phosphate dehydrogenase db_xref: COG:COG0578 translation: MSIQKNASTTDSSTPLDLIIIGGGINGAGIAADAAGRGLSVGLYEANDFASATSSASSKLIHGGLRYLEHYEFRLVSEALAEREVILRKAPHVALPMRFRLPHRPFLRPAWMIRCGLFLYDNLGKRTTLPGSKTVNLAKSGLLKPEIKTGFEYSDCWVDDARLVLLNVLAARENHAEVRNYCRVEKAHRESGIWHVTIHDTMTDQRFERKAKALVNAAGPWVKQFFDEGLEQASPRNIRLIKGSHIVVPRIHNEPQAYILQNKDNRIVFMIPYLDKFSIVGTTDVEYKGDPREVAISDDEVDYLIDIVNQHFVHQLSREDVVWTYSGVRPLCDDESDSPQAITRDYTLELDAEFDQAPLLSVFGGKLTTYRKLGEAAMKKLAPFLPQMGGNWTANQALPGGNFSCSREQLAKQIHAKYAWAPKALILRYVTQFGTQTWELMKGATSEADLGQAFSTQAGGVYQREIDYLMNHEMALTDEDILWRRTKIGLYMSDEEKLSLAEYLKEKLQQKVVNLSQVG"
     CDS             1915..3474
                     /ApEinfo_revcolor="#84b0dc"
                     /ApEinfo_fwdcolor="#84b0dc"
                     /translation="MSIQKNASTTDSSTPLDLIIIGGGINGAGIAADAAGRGLSVGLYEANDFASATSSASSKLIHGGLRYLEHYEFRLVSEALAEREVILRKAPHVALPMRFRLPHRPFLRPAWMIRCGLFLYDNLGKRTTLPGSKTVNLAKSGLLKPEIKTGFEYSDCWVDDARLVLLNVLAARENHAEVRNYCRVEKAHRESGIWHVTIHDTMTDQRFERKAKALVNAAGPWVKQFFDEGLEQASPRNIRLIKGSHIVVPRIHNEPQAYILQNKDNRIVFMIPYLDKFSIVGTTDVEYKGDPREVAISDDEVDYLIDIVNQHFVHQLSREDVVWTYSGVRPLCDDESDSPQAITRDYTLELDAEFDQAPLLSVFGGKLTTYRKLGEAAMKKLAPFLPQMGGNWTANQALPGGNFSCSREQLAKQIHAKYAWAPKALILRYVTQFGTQTWELMKGATSEADLGQAFSTQAGGVYQREIDYLMNHEMALTDEDILWRRTKIGLYMSDEEKLSLAEYLKEKLQQKVVNLSQVG*"
     misc_feature    3461..3485
                     /label="Anneal"
                     /ApEinfo_revcolor="#75c6a9"
                     /ApEinfo_fwdcolor="#75c6a9"
     misc_feature    3480..3482
                     /label="PAM"
                     /ApEinfo_revcolor="#b4abac"
                     /ApEinfo_fwdcolor="#b4abac"
     misc_feature    3483..3485
                     /label="Counterselect"
                     /ApEinfo_revcolor="#9eafd2"
                     /ApEinfo_fwdcolor="#9eafd2"
     misc_feature    3486..3506
                     /label="Anneal"
                     /ApEinfo_revcolor="#84b0dc"
                     /ApEinfo_fwdcolor="#84b0dc"
     terminator      complement(3486..3594)
                     /label="CamR Terminator"
                     /ApEinfo_revcolor="#84b0dc"
                     /ApEinfo_fwdcolor="#84b0dc"
                     /note="ApEinfo_revcolor: #66ccff ApEinfo_graphicformat: arrow_data {{0 1 2 0 0 -1} {} 0} modified_by: danie"
     CDS             complement(3595..4254)
                     /label="CamR"
                     /ApEinfo_revcolor="#0000ff"
                     /ApEinfo_fwdcolor="#0000ff"
                     /note="ApEinfo_revcolor: #0000FF ApEinfo_graphicformat: arrow_data {{0 1 2 0 0 -1} {} 0}"
     CDS             complement(3595..4254)
                     /ApEinfo_revcolor="#84b0dc"
                     /ApEinfo_fwdcolor="#84b0dc"
                     /translation="MEKKITGYTTVDISQWHRKEHFEAFQSVAQCTYNQTVQLDITAFLKTVKKNKHKFYPAFIHILARLMNAHPEFRMAMKDGELVIWDSVHPCYTVFHEQTETFSSLWSEYHDDFRQFLHIYSQDVACYGENLAYFPKGFIENMFFVSANPWVSFTSFDLNVANMDNFFAPVFTMGKYYTQGDKVLMPLAIQVHHAVCDGFHVGRMLNELQQYCDEWQGGA*"
     promoter        complement(4255..4359)
                     /label="CamR Promoter"
                     /ApEinfo_revcolor="#84b0dc"
                     /ApEinfo_fwdcolor="#84b0dc"
                     /note="ApEinfo_revcolor: #66CCFF ApEinfo_graphicformat: arrow_data {{0 1 2 0 0 -1} {} 0}"
     terminator      complement(4364..4420)
                     /label="L3S2P55"
                     /ApEinfo_revcolor="#84b0dc"
                     /ApEinfo_fwdcolor="#84b0dc"
                     /note="created_by: Daniel"
     terminator      4721..4772
                     /label="L3S1P53 "
                     /ApEinfo_revcolor="#84b0dc"
                     /ApEinfo_fwdcolor="#84b0dc"
                     /created_by="Daniel"
     unsure          4773..4776
                     /label="Prom overhang; Prom overhang"
                     /ApEinfo_revcolor="#f8d3a9"
                     /ApEinfo_fwdcolor="#f8d3a9"
                     /created_by="Daniel"
                     /modified_by="Daniel"
     terminator      complement(4779..5033)
                     /label="IOT"
                     /ApEinfo_revcolor="#85dae9"
                     /ApEinfo_fwdcolor="#85dae9"
                     /created_by="annaf"
     misc_feature    4855..4872
                     /label="Seq_P23_F"
                     /ApEinfo_revcolor="#b1ff67"
                     /ApEinfo_fwdcolor="#b1ff67"
     misc_feature    5014..5033
                     /label="Anneal"
                     /ApEinfo_revcolor="#ff9ccd"
                     /ApEinfo_fwdcolor="#ff9ccd"
     misc_feature    5034..5127
                     /label="P23"
                     /ApEinfo_revcolor="#85dae9"
                     /ApEinfo_fwdcolor="#85dae9"
     unsure          5128..5130
                     /label="CDS Overhang"
                     /ApEinfo_revcolor="#b1ff67"
                     /ApEinfo_fwdcolor="#b1ff67"
                     /created_by="Daniel"
                     /modified_by="Daniel"
     unsure          complement(5128..5130)
                     /label="RBS Overhang"
                     /ApEinfo_revcolor="#ffef86"
                     /ApEinfo_fwdcolor="#ffef86"
                     /created_by="Daniel"
     misc_feature    5128..5146
                     /label="Anneal"
                     /ApEinfo_revcolor="#85dae9"
                     /ApEinfo_fwdcolor="#85dae9"
     CDS             5128..5718
                     /label="Tfox V. cholerae"
                     /ApEinfo_revcolor="#84b0dc"
                     /ApEinfo_fwdcolor="#84b0dc"
                     /created_by="danie"
                     /translation="MDMNEQQFFDYVTKFGAYQKRSMFGGIGLFQHDAMYVLVSEDRIFVRGGEELDPELLALGCEKYRHVKKQTTATVNYYDITELYEQHHPELDSIIERSIQFSVNQREFQRSAASRRLRDLPNMQLTLERMVKKAGIDDVETFMSLGAPEVFNKVRQAYGSDVDVKLLWKFAGAIEGIHWKLLQEPRKRQLLESCQQR"
     unsure          5719..5722
                     /label="Ter Overhang"
                     /ApEinfo_revcolor="#b7e6d7"
                     /ApEinfo_fwdcolor="#b7e6d7"
                     /created_by="Daniel"
                     /modified_by="Daniel"
     unsure          complement(5719..5722)
                     /label="CDS Overhang"
                     /ApEinfo_revcolor="#ff9ccd"
                     /ApEinfo_fwdcolor="#ff9ccd"
                     /created_by="Daniel"
     unsure          5722..5724
                     /label="STOP"
                     /ApEinfo_revcolor="#c7b0e3"
                     /ApEinfo_fwdcolor="#c7b0e3"
                     /created_by="Daniel"
     terminator      5725..5763
                     /label="B1006"
                     /ApEinfo_revcolor="#d59687"
                     /ApEinfo_fwdcolor="#d59687"
                     /created_by="danie"
     unsure          complement(5764..5767)
                     /label="Term Overhang"
                     /ApEinfo_revcolor="#d6b295"
                     /ApEinfo_fwdcolor="#d6b295"
                     /created_by="Daniel"
                     /modified_by="Daniel"
     unsure          5768..5771
                     /label="LVL2 fusion site inverted"
                     /ApEinfo_revcolor="#c6c9d1"
                     /ApEinfo_fwdcolor="#c6c9d1"
                     /created_by="danie"
     unsure          5768..5771
                     /label="Fusion Site"
                     /ApEinfo_revcolor="#85dae9"
                     /ApEinfo_fwdcolor="#85dae9"
                     /created_by="daniel"
                     /modified_by="daniel"
     unsure          5772..5775
                     /label="Term Overhang"
                     /ApEinfo_revcolor="#ffef86"
                     /ApEinfo_fwdcolor="#ffef86"
                     /created_by="Daniel"
                     /modified_by="Daniel"
     unsure          complement(5772..5775)
                     /label="3`Connector Overhang"
                     /ApEinfo_revcolor="#b7e6d7"
                     /ApEinfo_fwdcolor="#b7e6d7"
                     /created_by="Daniel"
     misc_feature    5773..5794
                     /label="Anneal"
                     /ApEinfo_revcolor="#c6c9d1"
                     /ApEinfo_fwdcolor="#c6c9d1"
     misc_feature    5795..5811
                     /label="Counterselect"
                     /ApEinfo_revcolor="#b1ff67"
                     /ApEinfo_fwdcolor="#b1ff67"
     misc_feature    5795..5812
                     /label="Anneal"
                     /ApEinfo_revcolor="#b7e6d7"
                     /ApEinfo_fwdcolor="#b7e6d7"
     misc_feature    5831..5853
                     /label="Leftmost promoter?"
                     /ApEinfo_revcolor="#d6b295"
                     /ApEinfo_fwdcolor="#d6b295"
     CDS             5926..6873
                     /label="zntB CDS"
                     /ApEinfo_revcolor="#75c6a9"
                     /ApEinfo_fwdcolor="#75c6a9"
                     /note="locus_tag: MEBKCIEB_02298 inference: similar to AA sequence:UniProtKB:Q9EYX5 transl_table: 11 product: Zinc transport protein ZntB db_xref: COG:COG0598 translation: MGFMIEHWDFSTPIATQEATTSQEIKAKHWYHCERLHPDIRGWLEHNQVPKATVDHLLADESRPSFHPLDDENFMLILRGINMNENASPEDMLSIRILYFQGALISTRKIPSRAIMEIRQALAEQKGPKSLASLLNQIIEGLNGKIDLYLDTIEETLNHFDVNDESTYKHISAQKALISIKRFIRPQQYAIRDLLESSSDLVVSRPHQYRFAHNNITRINETIDFYLGEVALFQEEIKHNRDEKTNKNSYLFTLVATIFLPTSFLTGLLGINIGGMPGVDSATAFTWFCVALIIIFALEWLLLKRFGLTNKSDDE"
     CDS             5926..6873
                     /ApEinfo_revcolor="#84b0dc"
                     /ApEinfo_fwdcolor="#84b0dc"
                     /translation="MGFMIEHWDFSTPIATQEATTSQEIKAKHWYHCERLHPDIRGWLEHNQVPKATVDHLLADESRPSFHPLDDENFMLILRGINMNENASPEDMLSIRILYFQGALISTRKIPSRAIMEIRQALAEQKGPKSLASLLNQIIEGLNGKIDLYLDTIEETLNHFDVNDESTYKHISAQKALISIKRFIRPQQYAIRDLLESSSDLVVSRPHQYRFAHNNITRINETIDFYLGEVALFQEEIKHNRDEKTNKNSYLFTLVATIFLPTSFLTGLLGINIGGMPGVDSATAFTWFCVALIIIFALEWLLLKRFGLTNKSDDE*"
     CDS             complement(6930..8114)
                     /label="MEBKCIEB_02299"
                     /ApEinfo_revcolor="#d6b295"
                     /ApEinfo_fwdcolor="#d6b295"
                     /note="inference: ab initio prediction:Prodigal:2.6 transl_table: 11 product: hypothetical protein translation: MLNITDKKVEEKIPAWLRLGFRPFFLFGAIYAIVAIAMWVWMFQTGQPSALRVPALWWHVHEMLFGFSMAIVAGFVLTAVQNWTGINGTKHYTLLAIFALWLAPRILLWTPIPLWLTSTIEALFLLFVAYEVGIRVYRSKGWRNLFFVPLFLLAIFANFASYATVKGMPPFSSSAVWHAMLWWFTLLLSVMGARVIPFFTARRFNFEKAQPLVWLDWLANLPLVMLFILSFFPVTFSQLGQPLMVFAGIAQLVRFLRWKPWLTLSEPLVWSLHAAYLCLPLSLLLRGAWGDAFASHNLIHLFAIGALGGLILAMISRVTMGHTGRMIYKGPNMSIAFAAVIAAAVVRSFAVIFDPARMMLWIDISGGLWIFAFGMFVWRFGFMLVTPRADGHPG"
     CDS             complement(6930..8114)
                     /ApEinfo_revcolor="#84b0dc"
                     /ApEinfo_fwdcolor="#84b0dc"
                     /translation="MLNITDKKVEEKIPAWLRLGFRPFFLFGAIYAIVAIAMWVWMFQTGQPSALRVPALWWHVHEMLFGFSMAIVAGFVLTAVQNWTGINGTKHYTLLAIFALWLAPRILLWTPIPLWLTSTIEALFLLFVAYEVGIRVYRSKGWRNLFFVPLFLLAIFANFASYATVKGMPPFSSSAVWHAMLWWFTLLLSVMGARVIPFFTARRFNFEKAQPLVWLDWLANLPLVMLFILSFFPVTFSQLGQPLMVFAGIAQLVRFLRWKPWLTLSEPLVWSLHAAYLCLPLSLLLRGAWGDAFASHNLIHLFAIGALGGLILAMISRVTMGHTGRMIYKGPNMSIAFAAVIAAAVVRSFAVIFDPARMMLWIDISGGLWIFAFGMFVWRFGFMLVTPRADGHPG*"
     CDS             8328..8811
                     /label="MEBKCIEB_02300"
                     /ApEinfo_revcolor="#9eafd2"
                     /ApEinfo_fwdcolor="#9eafd2"
                     /note="inference: ab initio prediction:Prodigal:2.6 transl_table: 11 product: hypothetical protein translation: MYIFGYGSLINSASRKLTGQTGAAIPVIAHGLVRYWGKIDESYTLSPLVVNEGQGQVNGVLLEVNDEALAEFDRRERGYHRIQLRPDQIETDQPFNPDHAIWVYVKDEPLPPCSNSPIMQSYVDTVLAGCLEVSHSFAEHFVRHTVGWQHAKENDRHQPKYGNLAGVHDHHYELIDALIEKGA"
     misc_feature    8783..8811
                     /label="Anneal"
                     /ApEinfo_revcolor="#faac61"
                     /ApEinfo_fwdcolor="#faac61"
     misc_feature    8812..8834
                     /label="Anneal"
                     /ApEinfo_revcolor="#faac61"
                     /ApEinfo_fwdcolor="#faac61"
     promoter        9066..9170
                     /label="AmpR promoter"
                     /ApEinfo_revcolor="#c6c9d1"
                     /ApEinfo_fwdcolor="#c6c9d1"
                     /note="gene: bla"
     CDS             9171..9239
                     /label="AmpR"
                     /ApEinfo_revcolor="#b7e6d7"
                     /ApEinfo_fwdcolor="#b7e6d7"
                     /note="codon_start: 1 translation: MSIQHFRVALIPFFAAFCLPVFA,HPETLVKVKDAEDQLGARVGYIELDLNSGKILESFRPEERFPMMSTFKVLLCGAVLSRIDAGQEQLGRRIHYSQNDLVEYSPVTEKHLTDGMTVRELCSAAITMSDNTAANLLLTTIGGPKELTAFLHNMGDHVTRLDRWEPELNEAIPNDERDTTMPVAMATTLRKLLTGELLTLASRQQLIDWMEADKVAGPLLRSALPAGWFIADKSGAGERGSRGIIAALGPDGKPSRIVVIYTTGSQATMDERNRQIAEIGASLIKHW* product: β-lactamase gene: bla note: confers resistance to ampicillin, carbenicillin, and related antibiotics transl_table: 1"
     CDS             9240..10031
                     /label="AmpR"
                     /ApEinfo_revcolor="#b7e6d7"
                     /ApEinfo_fwdcolor="#b7e6d7"
                     /note="codon_start: 1 translation: MSIQHFRVALIPFFAAFCLPVFA,HPETLVKVKDAEDQLGARVGYIELDLNSGKILESFRPEERFPMMSTFKVLLCGAVLSRIDAGQEQLGRRIHYSQNDLVEYSPVTEKHLTDGMTVRELCSAAITMSDNTAANLLLTTIGGPKELTAFLHNMGDHVTRLDRWEPELNEAIPNDERDTTMPVAMATTLRKLLTGELLTLASRQQLIDWMEADKVAGPLLRSALPAGWFIADKSGAGERGSRGIIAALGPDGKPSRIVVIYTTGSQATMDERNRQIAEIGASLIKHW* product: β-lactamase gene: bla note: confers resistance to ampicillin, carbenicillin, and related antibiotics transl_table: 1"
     rep_origin      10202..217
                     /label="ori"
                     /ApEinfo_revcolor="#ffef86"
                     /ApEinfo_fwdcolor="#ffef86"
                     /note="direction: RIGHT note: high-copy-number ColE1/pMB1/pBR322/pUC origin of replication"
ORIGIN
        1 gagataccta cagcgtgagc tatgagaaag cgccacgctt cccgaaggga gaaaggcgga
       61 caggtatccg gtaagcggca gggtcggaac aggagagcgc acgagggagc ttccaggggg
      121 aaacgcctgg tatctttata gtcctgtcgg gtttcgccac ctctgacttg agcgtcgatt
      181 tttgtgatgc tcgtcagggg ggcggagcct atggaaaaac gccagcaacg cggccttttt
      241 acggttcctg gccttttgct ggccttttgc tcacatgttc tttcctgcgt tatcccctga
      301 ttctgtggat aaccgtatta ccgcctttga gtgagctgat accgctcgcc gcagccgaac
      361 gaccgagcgc agcgagtcag tgagcgagga agcggaagag cgcccaatac gcaaaccgcc
      421 tctccccgcg cgttggccga ttcattaatg cagctggcac gacaggtttc ccgactggaa
      481 agcgggcagt gagcgcaacg caattagcaa ttccagtctg acgtactaaa tacgcaagta
      541 cttcgccctg aagtcactga agtaaccgct ctgggtgcag cttatctggc aggcttagcg
      601 gtaggatatt gggatagcct cgatgaactg caaggtaaag cggtaattga tcgtacattt
      661 gagcctcatg atgatgaaga gaagcgtaat cgtcgctaca aaggctggaa gcgtgcagtg
      721 aaatgtgctc aaacttggtc agaacttcac gacgaagacg attaatcccc taccaacacc
      781 aacaaagagc gccattcgag cgctcttttt gcgtcttatc cccgattcct tgatcgcttt
      841 acttctcaca acgcgcaaat tcgagcacaa tatctccaaa ttactcaata tatttcgaat
      901 gttaagcatt gggagctagc tacccgtgca caatggagtc ctaagtgaag caaataccta
      961 gacaccagca gattgtcgag ttggtgaaaa aacaaggcta tgtcagcacg gatgagttgg
     1021 ttgaacgatt caatgtcagc ccacaaacca tccgacgcga tctcaatgag ctcgccgacg
     1081 ataatagaat tcgtcgctat cacggtggtg ccaccatccc tctcagctcg gaaaatacct
     1141 cttacaacac gcgtaaagca cttaacttca acgaaaaaga tgtgattgca gaagaggtgg
     1201 tcaaacacat acctgatggc gcgacgctct ttatcgatat cggaacgacg ccggaagccg
     1261 ttgcacgtgc actcaataaa aaccacaaac aacttcgagt ggtcactaac aacatcaatg
     1321 ttgcgaccat tctttaccct aacccagaaa tcaaagtgat actggctggc ggcgaagttc
     1381 gtaaccgcga tggtggtatt gtcggtgaag ccactctgga cttcgtaaaa caattccgcc
     1441 tcgatttcgg tattctcgga atcagtggta ttgatttcga tggttcactg ctggacttcg
     1501 attaccatga agtacgagta aaacaggtta tcatcgataa cagtcgcagc gtatttctgg
     1561 ccgtagacca cactaagttt ggccgcaatg cgatggtgaa actgggcaat atcgctcagt
     1621 taaacatgat atttaccaat aagcagccac ctgaagaaat tctgtctatt ttaaaagaag
     1681 cctccatccc tcttgaagtt gtcgacgcaa acggggcgac agacgaagaa aataaataat
     1741 tcgctcaaac ttgaaccttt aaatgacctc tgccttactt agacagaggt ttttttgtgc
     1801 ccaaatcaca caaaacgctc aaaaacgaaa ataacagatg accacaaacg aaacctaaga
     1861 taggattaag tcatgttcta aaatgctcgt tcgctcacca aagaggtcaa atttatgagt
     1921 atacaaaaaa atgcttccac aactgactca tccactcctt tagacttgat cattatcggt
     1981 ggcggcatta acggggctgg tatcgctgct gatgctgcag gccgtggatt aagtgttggt
     2041 ttgtatgaag ctaacgactt tgcatctgca acctcttcag caagctccaa acttattcat
     2101 ggtggattac gctaccttga acactacgag tttcgtttag tttcggaagc gctcgcagaa
     2161 cgtgaagtaa tccttcgcaa agcacctcat gttgcgttac ctatgcgttt ccgtttacct
     2221 catcgtccat ttttacgtcc agcgtggatg atccgctgtg gtttgttcct ttacgataac
     2281 ttaggtaaac gcactacgct cccaggcagc aagaccgtta atctggcaaa gtctggcttg
     2341 ttaaaaccgg agataaaaac cggttttgaa tactccgact gctgggtaga tgatgctcgc
     2401 ttagttctac ttaacgttct cgcagcacgt gaaaaccatg cagaagttcg taactactgc
     2461 cgagtagaaa aagcgcatcg cgaaagcggc atctggcatg tcacaattca cgacacaatg
     2521 acagatcaac gttttgaacg taaagcgaaa gcactggtta acgctgcggg accgtgggta
     2581 aaacagttct ttgatgaagg attagagcaa gcttctccac gtaatattcg tttgattaaa
     2641 ggttcgcaca ttgttgttcc tcgtatccac aacgaacctc aggcttatat tctgcaaaac
     2701 aaagataacc gcatcgtgtt tatgatcccg tacttagata agttctcgat cgtcggtacc
     2761 acagatgtcg aatacaaagg cgacccacga gaagttgcga tctctgatga cgaagtcgat
     2821 tatctgatcg acattgttaa ccagcacttc gtccaccagc tatcgcgcga agatgtggtg
     2881 tggacataca gcggtgtgcg cccactgtgc gatgatgagt cagactcgcc acaggcgatc
     2941 acgcgagact acacgctaga gctagatgca gaattcgatc aagctccatt actttcggtt
     3001 ttcggcggta aactaacgac ttaccgaaaa ctgggtgaag cggcgatgaa aaagctggcg
     3061 ccattcctgc cacaaatggg cggtaactgg acagcaaacc aagctctgcc gggcggtaac
     3121 ttcagctgta gtcgcgaaca actggcgaaa cagatccacg ccaagtacgc ctgggcacca
     3181 aaagcgctta ttctacgtta cgtcactcag tttggaacac aaacgtggga gctaatgaag
     3241 ggagcgacaa gtgaagccga tttaggccaa gccttctcta cacaagccgg tggcgtatat
     3301 cagcgtgaaa ttgactactt gatgaaccat gaaatggccc tgactgacga agacatttta
     3361 tggcgtcgta ccaagatcgg gctctacatg agcgacgaag aaaagctatc tcttgcagaa
     3421 tacttaaaag aaaagttaca acagaaagtc gtgaacctct cacaagtggg ctaatgactc
     3481 caatcaccaa taaaaaacgc ccggcggcaa ccgagcgttc tgaacaaatc cagatggagt
     3541 tctgaggtca ttactggatc tatcaacagg agtccaagcg agctcgatat caaattacgc
     3601 cccgccctgc cactcatcgc agtactgttg taattcatta agcattctgc cgacatggaa
     3661 gccatcacaa acggcatgat gaacctgaat cgccagcggc atcagcacct tgtcgccttg
     3721 cgtataatat ttgcccatgg tgaaaacggg ggcgaagaag ttgtccatat tggccacgtt
     3781 taaatcaaaa ctggtgaaac tcacccaggg attggctgaa acgaaaaaca tattctcaat
     3841 aaacccttta gggaaatagg ccaggttttc accgtaacac gccacatctt gcgaatatat
     3901 gtgtagaaac tgccggaaat cgtcgtggta ttcactccag agcgatgaaa acgtttcagt
     3961 ttgctcatgg aaaacggtgt aacaagggtg aacactatcc catatcacca gctcaccgtc
     4021 tttcattgcc atacgaaatt ccggatgagc attcatcagg cgggcaagaa tgtgaataaa
     4081 ggccggataa aacttgtgct tatttttctt tacggtcttt aaaaaggccg taatatccag
     4141 ctgaacggtc tggttatagg tacattgagc aactgactga aatgcctcaa aatgttcttt
     4201 acgatgccat tgggatatat caacggtggt atatccagtg atttttttct ccattttagc
     4261 ttccttagct cctgaaaatc tcgataactc aaaaaatacg cccggtagtg atcttatttc
     4321 attatggtga aagttggaac ctcttacgtg cccgatcaaa acaggaccaa aacgaaaaaa
     4381 gacgcttttc agcgtcttat tgttcgtctt tggtaccgag ctgtgtctgt ggctgagaga
     4441 gcaggtacaa gataaacccg tctatattct caaattcttt cactatcgca cttgttttat
     4501 gtgaagtcca gatatggact ctggaaccca actcggagct ctgcgggtag agcgtcaacc
     4561 attcgaacgt tgcgcggtct tcggagaacc gtaagaggta atatactccg atattcattt
     4621 cagcggtagc tgagtccgtc agttgatacg gtgcgtaccc ggagcaaata ggagaggcgg
     4681 ttgtagtggg gggaatggat agcaagctgc gggtagacct ccaattattg aaggcctccc
     4741 aaatcggggg gcctttttta ttgataacaa aaggagctca gataaaatat ttgctcatga
     4801 gcccgaagtg gcgagcccga tcttccccat cggtgatgtc ggcgatatag gcgccagcaa
     4861 ccgcacctgt ggcgccggtg atgccggcca cgatgcgtcc ggcgtagagg atctgctcat
     4921 gtttgacagc ttatcatcga tgcataatgt gcctgtcaaa tggacgaagc agggattctg
     4981 caaaccctat gctactccct cgagccgtca attgtctgat tcgttaccaa ttaAAGCTTA
     5041 TTTGAAAAAA GTGTTTGACA TACTATGGGG AACAAAATAT AATCCGAGCT CGAGTTATCG
     5101 AGATTTTCAG GAGCTAAGGA AGCTAATatg gatatgaatg agcaacagtt tttcgactac
     5161 gtaactaagt ttggcgccta ccaaaaacgc tcgatgtttg gtggtattgg cttgtttcaa
     5221 cacgacgcta tgtatgtgtt ggtcagtgaa gaccgcattt ttgtgcgtgg tggagaagag
     5281 ctcgaccctg agctcttggc cttagggtgc gagaaatatc gccatgttaa aaaacagaca
     5341 acggcaaccg taaactatta cgacatcact gaactgtatg agcaacatca ccctgagcta
     5401 gactcgatta ttgaacgctc gattcagttt tctgtgaatc agcgggaatt tcaacgctca
     5461 gcagccagtc gtcgtctacg ggatttaccc aatatgcaac tgactttgga gcgtatggta
     5521 aaaaaagcgg gcattgacga tgtggaaact tttatgagcc tcggtgcgcc agaagtgttt
     5581 aataaggtgc gtcaagctta tggaagtgat gtcgatgtaa aactactgtg gaagtttgcg
     5641 ggtgcgattg aaggcattca ctggaaactg ctgcaagagc cgcgtaagcg ccaactgtta
     5701 gaaagttgtc agcagcgtgc ttaaaaaaaa aaaccccgcc cctgacaggg cggggttttt
     5761 tttcgcttac tagcgtataa acgcagaaag gcccccgtga ccaagcctgc ttcgtgcagg
     5821 ctttgttgtt ttagcgcttt cggaaatttt tcgtagactt ttcgctaaaa atgcaatcat
     5881 actcattcaa tagactgcaa gtaatctcat gataaggaaa agaatatggg gtttatgatt
     5941 gagcattggg atttttcaac gccaatagca actcaagaag caacgacatc acaagaaatc
     6001 aaagcgaaac attggtacca ctgcgaaaga cttcatccag atattcgtgg ctggctggag
     6061 cacaatcaag tgcctaaagc gaccgttgat catttactcg ccgatgaaag tcgcccctct
     6121 tttcaccctc tggacgatga aaacttcatg ttgattctgc gtggcatcaa tatgaatgag
     6181 aatgcgtctc cagaagatat gcttagtatt cggattttat atttccaagg tgcgttgatt
     6241 tcaacacgga aaatcccttc gcgtgcgatt atggaaatcc gccaggcctt ggctgaacag
     6301 aagggaccaa agagtttggc aagcctgctt aatcaaatca tcgaaggctt aaacgggaag
     6361 attgatcttt atctggatac gattgaagaa actcttaatc atttcgacgt gaacgatgag
     6421 tccacctata agcatatctc cgctcaaaag gcgcttattt ctatcaaacg ctttatacgt
     6481 ccgcagcaat atgcgatccg tgatttgctt gaatcaagct ctgatctggt ggtttccaga
     6541 ccacatcagt atcgattcgc gcacaacaac attacgcgca ttaacgaaac catcgacttt
     6601 tatctgggcg aagtggcatt attccaggaa gagattaagc acaatcgcga tgaaaaaacc
     6661 aataaaaaca gttatctgtt tacactggtt gccactattt tcttaccgac cagtttttta
     6721 actgggctac tgggtattaa tatcggcggc atgcctggcg tggactctgc aactgccttc
     6781 acttggttct gcgtagcatt aattattata tttgctctgg agtggctgct gttaaaacgc
     6841 tttgggttaa ctaacaaaag cgacgacgag tagtttcgcg aagaaacaat aaagaggaga
     6901 tgccctctcc tcttttttac gctgtagctt tatcctggat gaccgtcggc acgcggagta
     6961 accagcataa aaccaaatcg ccatacaaac atgccaaatg cgaatatcca caatccgccg
     7021 ctgatatcta tccacaacat cattctggca gggtcgaaaa tcacagcaaa actacgaacc
     7081 acagctgcgg caataacggc agcgaaggcg atactcatat tgggtccttt gtaaatcata
     7141 cgccccgtat gccccatggt gacacgcgaa atcatcgcta atatcaaacc gcctaaggca
     7201 cctatcgcga ataagtgaat caggttatga cttgcaaatg catcccccca agctccgcgc
     7261 aaaagtaaac tcaatggtaa acacaaatac gccgcgtgca gcgaccaaac cagtggctca
     7321 cttaaggtta gccatggctt ccaacgtaag aagcgaacca actgagcaat gcctgcaaac
     7381 accattaaag gttgaccaag ttgagaaaaa gttacaggga agaagcttaa gataaacaac
     7441 atcaccaaag gaaggtttgc cagccaatca agccatacca acggttgcgc tttttcgaag
     7501 ttaaaacggc gggcagtaaa gaacggaatg acccgtgcac ccattaccga caataacaag
     7561 gtaaaccacc acagcatagc gtgccaaacc gctgaagagg aaaatggtgg catgcccttc
     7621 accgtcgcgt agctggcaaa gttagcaaag atcgccaata agaacagcgg gacaaaaaac
     7681 agatttcgcc accctttaga gcggtatact cggatcccta cttcataagc gacaaacaat
     7741 aaaaataacg cttcgatagt actcgttaac cacaaaggga ttggcgtcca gagtaaaatt
     7801 ctgggcgcaa gccacaaggc aaaaatagcc aacagtgtgt aatgtttggt gccatttatt
     7861 cccgtccagt tttgtaccgc agttaacaca aagccagcga cgatcgccat tgaaaaacca
     7921 aataacattt catgcacatg ccaccaaaga gcaggaacgc gcagtgcact gggctgtccg
     7981 gtctggaaca tccacaccca catcgctata gcgacgatgg catagatagc gccaaatagg
     8041 aaaaacggtc gaaaccctaa acgcagccat gcagggattt tttcttccac ttttttatcg
     8101 gtgatattca gcattttttg gccctcaagc ttgtttcgat gcaggttgaa tgatcggatc
     8161 attattgcca gcccagagat tttcagcgac aaaatggata ctaccataaa catacattaa
     8221 aaatacatgt tagggagaag actatacttt gggggtaaag tttgtgcttc tacgaagggt
     8281 taggtataaa gaaaggcggt tcgcaattaa gtaagggacg taaacagatg tacatattcg
     8341 gctatggcag cttgattaat tccgcttctc gaaagttgac aggacaaaca ggcgcagcga
     8401 ttccagtcat cgcacacgga ttagttcgct attggggcaa aatcgatgaa agttacacct
     8461 tgtccccgct ggtcgttaac gaaggacaag gacaggtcaa cggcgtgcta cttgaagtca
     8521 atgatgaagc tttagcagaa ttcgatcgtc gcgaacgtgg ctatcatcgt attcaacttc
     8581 gccccgatca aattgaaaca gaccaaccat ttaatcccga tcacgctatt tgggtttatg
     8641 taaaggacga gccactgccg ccctgctcta acagcccgat aatgcaaagc tacgttgata
     8701 ccgttttggc tggttgtctg gaggtttccc actcttttgc cgaacacttt gttaggcata
     8761 ccgtgggttg gcaacacgcg aaagagaatg atcgtcatca accgaaatac gctgatgccg
     8821 catagttaag ccagccccga cacccgccaa cacccgctga cgcgccctga cgggcttgtc
     8881 tgctcccggc atccgcttac agacaagctg tgaccgtctc cgggagctgc atgtgtcaga
     8941 ggttttcacc gtcatcaccg aaacgcgcga gacgaaaggg cctcgtgata cgcctatttt
     9001 tataggttaa tgtcatgata ataatggttt cttagacgtc aggtggcact tttcggggaa
     9061 atgtgcgcgg aacccctatt tgtttatttt tctaaataca ttcaaatatg tatccgctca
     9121 tgagacaata accctgataa atgcttcaat aatattgaaa aaggaagagt atgagtattc
     9181 aacatttccg tgtcgccctt attccctttt ttgcggcatt ttgccttcct gtttttgctc
     9241 acccagaaac gctggtgaaa gtaaaagatg ctgaagatca gttgggtgca cgagtgggtt
     9301 acatcgaact ggatctcaac agcggtaaga tccttgagag ttttcgcccc gaagaacgtt
     9361 ttccaatgat gagcactttt aaagttctgc tatgtggcgc ggtattatcc cgtattgacg
     9421 ccgggcaaga gcaactcggt cgccgcatac actattctca gaatgacttg gttgagtact
     9481 caccagtcac agaaaagcat cttacggatg gcatgacagt aagagaatta tgcagtgctg
     9541 ccataaccat gagtgataac actgcggcca acttacttct gacaacgatc ggaggaccga
     9601 aggagctaac cgcttttttg cacaacatgg gggatcatgt aactcgcctt gatcgttggg
     9661 aaccggagct gaatgaagcc ataccaaacg acgagcgtga caccacgatg cctgtagcaa
     9721 tggcaacaac gttgcgcaaa ctattaactg gcgaactact tactctagct tcccggcaac
     9781 aattaataga ctggatggag gcggataaag ttgcaggacc acttctgcgc tcggcccttc
     9841 cggctggctg gtttattgct gataaatctg gagccggtga gcgtgggtct cgcggtatca
     9901 ttgcagcact ggggccagat ggtaagccct cccgtatcgt agttatctac acgacgggga
     9961 gtcaggcaac tatggatgaa cgaaatagac agatcgctga gataggtgcc tcactgatta
    10021 agcattggta actgtcagac caagtttact catatatact ttagattgat ttaaaacttc
    10081 atttttaatt taaaaggatc taggtgaaga tcctttttga taatctcatg accaaaatcc
    10141 cttaacgtga gttttcgttc cactgagcgt cagaccccgt agaaaagatc aaaggatctt
    10201 cttgagatcc tttttttctg cgcgtaatct gctgcttgca aacaaaaaaa ccaccgctac
    10261 cagcggtggt ttgtttgccg gatcaagagc taccaactct ttttccgaag gtaactggct
    10321 tcagcagagc gcagatacca aatactgttc ttctagtgta gccgtagtta ggccaccact
    10381 tcaagaactc tgtagcaccg cctacatacc tcgctctgct aatcctgtta ccagtggctg
    10441 ctgccagtgg cgataagtcg tgtcttaccg ggttggactc aagacgatag ttaccggata
    10501 aggcgcagcg gtcgggctga acggggggtt cgtgcacaca gcccagcttg gagcgaacga
    10561 cctacaccga act
//
