# Supplementary material for: Efficient natural plasmid transformation of Vibrio natriegens enables zero-capital molecular biology
Source: PNAS Nexus. 2024 Feb 13;3(2):pgad444. doi: 10.1093/pnasnexus/pgad444 (PMC10863642; doi:10.1093/pnasnexus/pgad444)
Supplement: pgad444_Supplementary_Data [file pgad444_supplementary_data.zip › PNASNEXUS-PNASNEXUS-2023-00682R-s15.gb]

LOCUS       pDS5.43:_pUC19_+_GFP    3316 bp ds-DNA     circular     13-JUN-2023
DEFINITION  .
KEYWORDS    "marker:AmpR" "ref:pmid\:6323249"
COMMENT     pUC cloning vector. <small>[1] Construction of improved M13 vectors
            using oligodeoxynucleotide-directed mutagenesis. Gene. 1983
            Dec;26(1):101-6. Norrander J, Kempe T, Messing J
            (pmid:6323249)</small>
FEATURES             Location/Qualifiers
     misc_feature    487..506
                     /label="Anneal Site"
                     /ApEinfo_revcolor="#ff9ccd"
                     /ApEinfo_fwdcolor="#ff9ccd"
     misc_feature    507..529
                     /label="Anneal"
                     /ApEinfo_revcolor="#f8d3a9"
                     /ApEinfo_fwdcolor="#f8d3a9"
     misc_feature    507..541
                     /label="J23115 Promoter"
                     /ApEinfo_revcolor="#84b0dc"
                     /ApEinfo_fwdcolor="#84b0dc"
     RBS             697..708
                     /label="strong bacterial ribosome binding site (Elowitz and Leibler, 2000)"
                     /ApEinfo_revcolor="#f58a5e"
                     /ApEinfo_fwdcolor="#f58a5e"
     CDS             715..1428
                     /label="superfolder GFP"
                     /ApEinfo_revcolor="#b1ff67"
                     /ApEinfo_fwdcolor="#b1ff67"
                     /note="product: GFP variant that folds robustly even when fused to poorly folded proteins (Pedelacq et al., 2006) translation: MRKGEELFTGVVPILVELDGDVNGHKFSVRGEGEGDATNGKLTLKFICTTGKLPVPWPTLVTTLTYGVQCFARYPDHMKQHDFFKSAMPEGYVQERTISFKDDGTYKTRAEVKFEGDTLVNRIELKGIDFKEDGNILGHKLEYNFNSHNVYITADKQKNGIKANFKIRHNVEDGSVQLADHYQQNTPIGDGPVLLPDNHYLSTQSVLSKDPNEKRDHMVLLEFVTAAGITHGMDELYK"
     CDS             715..1428
                     /ApEinfo_revcolor="#84b0dc"
                     /ApEinfo_fwdcolor="#84b0dc"
                     /translation="MRKGEELFTGVVPILVELDGDVNGHKFSVRGEGEGDATNGKLTLKFICTTGKLPVPWPTLVTTLTYGVQCFARYPDHMKQHDFFKSAMPEGYVQERTISFKDDGTYKTRAEVKFEGDTLVNRIELKGIDFKEDGNILGHKLEYNFNSHNVYITADKQKNGIKANFKIRHNVEDGSVQLADHYQQNTPIGDGPVLLPDNHYLSTQSVLSKDPNEKRDHMVLLEFVTAAGITHGMDELYK"
     terminator      1440..1511
                     /label="rrnB T1 terminator"
                     /ApEinfo_revcolor="#f8d3a9"
                     /ApEinfo_fwdcolor="#f8d3a9"
                     /note="note: transcription terminator T1 from the E. coli rrnB gene"
     terminator      1527..1554
                     /label="T7Te terminator"
                     /ApEinfo_revcolor="#b7e6d7"
                     /ApEinfo_fwdcolor="#b7e6d7"
                     /note="note: phage T7 early transcription terminator"
     misc_feature    1539..1554
                     /label="Anneal"
                     /ApEinfo_revcolor="#faac61"
                     /ApEinfo_fwdcolor="#faac61"
     CDS             1555..1568
                     /label="lacZα"
                     /ApEinfo_revcolor="#993366"
                     /ApEinfo_fwdcolor="#993366"
                     /note="codon_start: 1 translation: MTMITPSLHACRSTLEDPRVPSSNSLAVVLQRRDWENPGVTQLNRLAAHPPFASWRNSEEARTDRPSQQLRSLNGEWRLMRYFLLTHLCGISHRIWCTLSTICSDAA* product: LacZα fragment of β-galactosidase gene: lacZ fragment transl_table: 1"
     misc_feature    1555..1575
                     /label="Anneal"
                     /ApEinfo_revcolor="#faac61"
                     /ApEinfo_fwdcolor="#faac61"
     promoter        1809..1913
                     /label="AmpR promoter"
                     /ApEinfo_revcolor="#c6c9d1"
                     /ApEinfo_fwdcolor="#c6c9d1"
                     /note="gene: bla"
     CDS             1914..1982
                     /label="AmpR"
                     /ApEinfo_revcolor="#b7e6d7"
                     /ApEinfo_fwdcolor="#b7e6d7"
                     /note="codon_start: 1 translation: MSIQHFRVALIPFFAAFCLPVFA,HPETLVKVKDAEDQLGARVGYIELDLNSGKILESFRPEERFPMMSTFKVLLCGAVLSRIDAGQEQLGRRIHYSQNDLVEYSPVTEKHLTDGMTVRELCSAAITMSDNTAANLLLTTIGGPKELTAFLHNMGDHVTRLDRWEPELNEAIPNDERDTTMPVAMATTLRKLLTGELLTLASRQQLIDWMEADKVAGPLLRSALPAGWFIADKSGAGERGSRGIIAALGPDGKPSRIVVIYTTGSQATMDERNRQIAEIGASLIKHW* product: β-lactamase gene: bla note: confers resistance to ampicillin, carbenicillin, and related antibiotics transl_table: 1"
     CDS             1983..2774
                     /label="AmpR"
                     /ApEinfo_revcolor="#b7e6d7"
                     /ApEinfo_fwdcolor="#b7e6d7"
                     /note="codon_start: 1 translation: MSIQHFRVALIPFFAAFCLPVFA,HPETLVKVKDAEDQLGARVGYIELDLNSGKILESFRPEERFPMMSTFKVLLCGAVLSRIDAGQEQLGRRIHYSQNDLVEYSPVTEKHLTDGMTVRELCSAAITMSDNTAANLLLTTIGGPKELTAFLHNMGDHVTRLDRWEPELNEAIPNDERDTTMPVAMATTLRKLLTGELLTLASRQQLIDWMEADKVAGPLLRSALPAGWFIADKSGAGERGSRGIIAALGPDGKPSRIVVIYTTGSQATMDERNRQIAEIGASLIKHW* product: β-lactamase gene: bla note: confers resistance to ampicillin, carbenicillin, and related antibiotics transl_table: 1"
     rep_origin      2945..217
                     /label="ori"
                     /ApEinfo_revcolor="#ffef86"
                     /ApEinfo_fwdcolor="#ffef86"
                     /note="direction: RIGHT note: high-copy-number ColE1/pMB1/pBR322/pUC origin of replication"
ORIGIN
        1 gagataccta cagcgtgagc tatgagaaag cgccacgctt cccgaaggga gaaaggcgga
       61 caggtatccg gtaagcggca gggtcggaac aggagagcgc acgagggagc ttccaggggg
      121 aaacgcctgg tatctttata gtcctgtcgg gtttcgccac ctctgacttg agcgtcgatt
      181 tttgtgatgc tcgtcagggg ggcggagcct atggaaaaac gccagcaacg cggccttttt
      241 acggttcctg gccttttgct ggccttttgc tcacatgttc tttcctgcgt tatcccctga
      301 ttctgtggat aaccgtatta ccgcctttga gtgagctgat accgctcgcc gcagccgaac
      361 gaccgagcgc agcgagtcag tgagcgagga agcggaagag cgcccaatac gcaaaccgcc
      421 tctccccgcg cgttggccga ttcattaatg cagctggcac gacaggtttc ccgactggaa
      481 agcgggcagt gagcgcaacg caattattta tagctagctc agcccttggt acaatgctag
      541 ctgagacgga aagtgaaacg tgatttcatg cgtcattttg aacattttgt aaatcttatt
      601 taataatgtg tgcggcaatt cacatttaat ttatgaatgt tttcttaaca tcgcggcaac
      661 tcaagaaacg gcaggttcgg atcttagcta ctagagaaag aggagaaata ctagatgcgt
      721 aaaggcgaag agctgttcac tggtgtcgtc cctattctgg tggaactgga tggtgatgtc
      781 aacggtcata agttttccgt gcgtggcgag ggtgaaggtg acgcaactaa tggtaaactg
      841 acgctgaagt tcatctgtac tactggtaaa ctgccggttc cttggccgac tctggtaacg
      901 acgctgactt atggtgttca gtgctttgct cgttatccgg accatatgaa gcagcatgac
      961 ttcttcaagt ccgccatgcc ggaaggctat gtgcaggaac gcacgatttc ctttaaggat
     1021 gacggcacgt acaaaacgcg tgcggaagtg aaatttgaag gcgataccct ggtaaaccgc
     1081 attgagctga aaggcattga ctttaaagag gacggcaata tcctgggcca taagctggaa
     1141 tacaatttta acagccacaa tgtttacatc accgccgata aacaaaaaaa tggcattaaa
     1201 gcgaatttta aaattcgcca caacgtggag gatggcagcg tgcagctggc tgatcactac
     1261 cagcaaaaca ctccaatcgg tgatggtcct gttctgctgc cagacaatca ctatctgagc
     1321 acgcaaagcg ttctgtctaa agatccgaac gagaaacgcg atcatatggt tctgctggag
     1381 ttcgtaaccg cagcgggcat cacgcatggt atggatgaac tgtacaaatg accaggcatc
     1441 aaataaaacg aaaggctcag tcgaaagact gggcctttcg ttttatctgt tgtttgtcgg
     1501 tgaacgctct ctactagagt cacactggct caccttcggg tgggcctttc tgcgctgatg
     1561 ccgcatagtt aagccagccc cgacacccgc caacacccgc tgacgcgccc tgacgggctt
     1621 gtctgctccc ggcatccgct tacagacaag ctgtgaccgt ctccgggagc tgcatgtgtc
     1681 agaggttttc accgtcatca ccgaaacgcg cgagacgaaa gggcctcgtg atacgcctat
     1741 ttttataggt taatgtcatg ataataatgg tttcttagac gtcaggtggc acttttcggg
     1801 gaaatgtgcg cggaacccct atttgtttat ttttctaaat acattcaaat atgtatccgc
     1861 tcatgagaca ataaccctga taaatgcttc aataatattg aaaaaggaag agtatgagta
     1921 ttcaacattt ccgtgtcgcc cttattccct tttttgcggc attttgcctt cctgtttttg
     1981 ctcacccaga aacgctggtg aaagtaaaag atgctgaaga tcagttgggt gcacgagtgg
     2041 gttacatcga actggatctc aacagcggta agatccttga gagttttcgc cccgaagaac
     2101 gttttccaat gatgagcact tttaaagttc tgctatgtgg cgcggtatta tcccgtattg
     2161 acgccgggca agagcaactc ggtcgccgca tacactattc tcagaatgac ttggttgagt
     2221 actcaccagt cacagaaaag catcttacgg atggcatgac agtaagagaa ttatgcagtg
     2281 ctgccataac catgagtgat aacactgcgg ccaacttact tctgacaacg atcggaggac
     2341 cgaaggagct aaccgctttt ttgcacaaca tgggggatca tgtaactcgc cttgatcgtt
     2401 gggaaccgga gctgaatgaa gccataccaa acgacgagcg tgacaccacg atgcctgtag
     2461 caatggcaac aacgttgcgc aaactattaa ctggcgaact acttactcta gcttcccggc
     2521 aacaattaat agactggatg gaggcggata aagttgcagg accacttctg cgctcggccc
     2581 ttccggctgg ctggtttatt gctgataaat ctggagccgg tgagcgtggg tctcgcggta
     2641 tcattgcagc actggggcca gatggtaagc cctcccgtat cgtagttatc tacacgacgg
     2701 ggagtcaggc aactatggat gaacgaaata gacagatcgc tgagataggt gcctcactga
     2761 ttaagcattg gtaactgtca gaccaagttt actcatatat actttagatt gatttaaaac
     2821 ttcattttta atttaaaagg atctaggtga agatcctttt tgataatctc atgaccaaaa
     2881 tcccttaacg tgagttttcg ttccactgag cgtcagaccc cgtagaaaag atcaaaggat
     2941 cttcttgaga tccttttttt ctgcgcgtaa tctgctgctt gcaaacaaaa aaaccaccgc
     3001 taccagcggt ggtttgtttg ccggatcaag agctaccaac tctttttccg aaggtaactg
     3061 gcttcagcag agcgcagata ccaaatactg ttcttctagt gtagccgtag ttaggccacc
     3121 acttcaagaa ctctgtagca ccgcctacat acctcgctct gctaatcctg ttaccagtgg
     3181 ctgctgccag tggcgataag tcgtgtctta ccgggttgga ctcaagacga tagttaccgg
     3241 ataaggcgca gcggtcgggc tgaacggggg gttcgtgcac acagcccagc ttggagcgaa
     3301 cgacctacac cgaact
//
