# Supplementary material for: Efficient natural plasmid transformation of Vibrio natriegens enables zero-capital molecular biology
Source: PNAS Nexus. 2024 Feb 13;3(2):pgad444. doi: 10.1093/pnasnexus/pgad444 (PMC10863642; doi:10.1093/pnasnexus/pgad444)
Supplement: pgad444_Supplementary_Data [file pgad444_supplementary_data.zip › PNASNEXUS-PNASNEXUS-2023-00682R-s18.gb]

LOCUS       pDS5.59:_tDNA_template 10279 bp ds-DNA     circular     07-NOV-2023
DEFINITION  .
KEYWORDS    "marker:AmpR" "ref:pmid\:6323249"
COMMENT     pUC cloning vector. <small>[1] Construction of improved M13 vectors
            using oligodeoxynucleotide-directed mutagenesis. Gene. 1983
            Dec;26(1):101-6. Norrander J, Kempe T, Messing J
            (pmid:6323249)</small>
FEATURES             Location/Qualifiers
     misc_feature    486..506
                     /label="Anneal"
                     /ApEinfo_revcolor="#d59687"
                     /ApEinfo_fwdcolor="#d59687"
     misc_feature    487..506
                     /label="Anneal Site"
                     /ApEinfo_revcolor="#ff9ccd"
                     /ApEinfo_fwdcolor="#ff9ccd"
     misc_feature    507..535
                     /label="Anneal"
                     /ApEinfo_revcolor="#ff9ccd"
                     /ApEinfo_fwdcolor="#ff9ccd"
     CDS             507..765
                     /label="glpK CDS"
                     /ApEinfo_revcolor="#85dae9"
                     /ApEinfo_fwdcolor="#85dae9"
                     /note="locus_tag: MEBKCIEB_02295 EC_number: 2.7.1.30 inference: similar to AA sequence:UniProtKB:P0A6F3 transl_table: 11 product: Glycerol kinase db_xref: COG:COG0554 translation: MTEQKYIVALDQGTTSSRAVILDHDANIVSVAQREFTQIYPQAGWVEHDPMEIWATQSSTLVEALAKSGIRSDQLAAIGITNQRETTIVWNKETGKPVYNAIVWQCRRTAEICEDLKRRGLEDYVRDNTGLVLDPYFSGTKVKWILDNVEGAREDAEAGKLLFGTVDTWLVWKMTQGRVHVTDYTNASRTMLFNINDLCWDQKLLDELGIPASMMPEVKRSSEIYGKTNIGGKGGTRIPIAGIAGDQQAALYGQMCVEAGQAKNTYGTGCFLLMNTGQEKVTSTHGLLTTLACGPKGEPAYALEGAVFMGGASIQWLRDELKILNGAEDSEYFATKVDTSNGVYVVPAFTGLGAPYWDAYARGTIVGLTRGVNSNHIIRATLEGIAYQTRDVLDAMQADSGIQLANLRVDGGAVANNFLMQFQSDVLNTQVLRPEVTEVTALGAAYLAGLAVGYWDSLDELQGKAVIDRTFEPHDDEEKRNRRYKGWKRAVKCAQTWSELHDEDD"
     CDS             945..1739
                     /label="glpR CDS"
                     /ApEinfo_revcolor="#ff9ccd"
                     /ApEinfo_fwdcolor="#ff9ccd"
                     /note="locus_tag: MEBKCIEB_02296 inference: similar to AA sequence:UniProtKB:P0ACL0 transl_table: 11 product: Glycerol-3-phosphate regulon repressor db_xref: COG:COG1349 translation: MKQIPRHQQIVELVKKQGYVSTDELVERFNVSPQTIRRDLNELADDNRIRRYHGGATIPLSSENTSYNTRKALNFNEKDVIAEEVVKHIPDGATLFIDIGTTPEAVARALNKNHKQLRVVTNNINVATILYPNPEIKVILAGGEVRNRDGGIVGEATLDFVKQFRLDFGILGISGIDFDGSLLDFDYHEVRVKQVIIDNSRSVFLAVDHTKFGRNAMVKLGNIAQLNMIFTNKQPPEEILSILKEASIPLEVVDANGATDEENK"
     CDS             945..1739
                     /ApEinfo_revcolor="#84b0dc"
                     /ApEinfo_fwdcolor="#84b0dc"
                     /translation="VKQIPRHQQIVELVKKQGYVSTDELVERFNVSPQTIRRDLNELADDNRIRRYHGGATIPLSSENTSYNTRKALNFNEKDVIAEEVVKHIPDGATLFIDIGTTPEAVARALNKNHKQLRVVTNNINVATILYPNPEIKVILAGGEVRNRDGGIVGEATLDFVKQFRLDFGILGISGIDFDGSLLDFDYHEVRVKQVIIDNSRSVFLAVDHTKFGRNAMVKLGNIAQLNMIFTNKQPPEEILSILKEASIPLEVVDANGATDEENK*"
     CDS             1915..3474
                     /label="glpD CDS"
                     /ApEinfo_revcolor="#f58a5e"
                     /ApEinfo_fwdcolor="#f58a5e"
                     /note="locus_tag: MEBKCIEB_02297 EC_number: 1.1.5.3 inference: similar to AA sequence:UniProtKB:P13035 transl_table: 11 product: Aerobic glycerol-3-phosphate dehydrogenase db_xref: COG:COG0578 translation: MSIQKNASTTDSSTPLDLIIIGGGINGAGIAADAAGRGLSVGLYEANDFASATSSASSKLIHGGLRYLEHYEFRLVSEALAEREVILRKAPHVALPMRFRLPHRPFLRPAWMIRCGLFLYDNLGKRTTLPGSKTVNLAKSGLLKPEIKTGFEYSDCWVDDARLVLLNVLAARENHAEVRNYCRVEKAHRESGIWHVTIHDTMTDQRFERKAKALVNAAGPWVKQFFDEGLEQASPRNIRLIKGSHIVVPRIHNEPQAYILQNKDNRIVFMIPYLDKFSIVGTTDVEYKGDPREVAISDDEVDYLIDIVNQHFVHQLSREDVVWTYSGVRPLCDDESDSPQAITRDYTLELDAEFDQAPLLSVFGGKLTTYRKLGEAAMKKLAPFLPQMGGNWTANQALPGGNFSCSREQLAKQIHAKYAWAPKALILRYVTQFGTQTWELMKGATSEADLGQAFSTQAGGVYQREIDYLMNHEMALTDEDILWRRTKIGLYMSDEEKLSLAEYLKEKLQQKVVNLSQVG"
     CDS             1915..3474
                     /ApEinfo_revcolor="#84b0dc"
                     /ApEinfo_fwdcolor="#84b0dc"
                     /translation="MSIQKNASTTDSSTPLDLIIIGGGINGAGIAADAAGRGLSVGLYEANDFASATSSASSKLIHGGLRYLEHYEFRLVSEALAEREVILRKAPHVALPMRFRLPHRPFLRPAWMIRCGLFLYDNLGKRTTLPGSKTVNLAKSGLLKPEIKTGFEYSDCWVDDARLVLLNVLAARENHAEVRNYCRVEKAHRESGIWHVTIHDTMTDQRFERKAKALVNAAGPWVKQFFDEGLEQASPRNIRLIKGSHIVVPRIHNEPQAYILQNKDNRIVFMIPYLDKFSIVGTTDVEYKGDPREVAISDDEVDYLIDIVNQHFVHQLSREDVVWTYSGVRPLCDDESDSPQAITRDYTLELDAEFDQAPLLSVFGGKLTTYRKLGEAAMKKLAPFLPQMGGNWTANQALPGGNFSCSREQLAKQIHAKYAWAPKALILRYVTQFGTQTWELMKGATSEADLGQAFSTQAGGVYQREIDYLMNHEMALTDEDILWRRTKIGLYMSDEEKLSLAEYLKEKLQQKVVNLSQVG*"
     misc_feature    3461..3485
                     /label="Anneal"
                     /ApEinfo_revcolor="#75c6a9"
                     /ApEinfo_fwdcolor="#75c6a9"
     misc_feature    3480..3482
                     /label="PAM"
                     /ApEinfo_revcolor="#b4abac"
                     /ApEinfo_fwdcolor="#b4abac"
     misc_feature    3483..3485
                     /label="Counterselect"
                     /ApEinfo_revcolor="#9eafd2"
                     /ApEinfo_fwdcolor="#9eafd2"
     misc_feature    3486..3506
                     /label="Anneal"
                     /ApEinfo_revcolor="#84b0dc"
                     /ApEinfo_fwdcolor="#84b0dc"
     terminator      complement(3486..3594)
                     /label="CamR Terminator"
                     /ApEinfo_revcolor="#84b0dc"
                     /ApEinfo_fwdcolor="#84b0dc"
                     /note="ApEinfo_revcolor: #66ccff ApEinfo_graphicformat: arrow_data {{0 1 2 0 0 -1} {} 0} modified_by: danie"
     misc_feature    3570..3594
                     /label="Anneal"
                     /ApEinfo_revcolor="#d59687"
                     /ApEinfo_fwdcolor="#d59687"
     misc_feature    3595..3612
                     /label="Anneal"
                     /ApEinfo_revcolor="#75c6a9"
                     /ApEinfo_fwdcolor="#75c6a9"
     misc_feature    3595..3661
                     /label="Previously Missing Segment"
                     /ApEinfo_revcolor="#faac61"
                     /ApEinfo_fwdcolor="#faac61"
     CDS             complement(3595..4677)
                     /label="LacI"
                     /ApEinfo_revcolor="#84b0dc"
                     /ApEinfo_fwdcolor="#84b0dc"
                     /note="The lac repressor binds to the lac operator to inhibit transcription in E. coli. This inhibition can berelieved by adding lactose orisopropyl-beta-D-thiogalactopyranoside (IPTG)."
                     /gene="lacI"
                     /product="lac repressor"
                     /modified_by="annaf"
                     /translation="MKPVTLYDVAEYAGVSYMTVSRVVNQASHVSAKTREKVEAAMVELNYIPNRVAQQLAGKQSLLIGVATSSLALHAPSQIVAAIKSRADQLGASVVVSMVERSGVEACKAAVHNLLAQRVSGLIINYPLDDQDAIAVEAACTNVPALFLDVSDQTPINSIIYSHEDGTRLGVEHLVALGHQQIALLAGPLSSVSARLRLAGWHKYLTRNQIQPIAEREGDWSAMSGFQQTMQMLNEGIVPTAMLVANDQMALGAMRAITESGLRVGADISVVGYDDTEDSSCYIPPLTTIKQDFRLLGQTSVDRLLQLSQGQAVKGNQLLPVSLVKRKTTLAPNTQTASPRALADSLMQLARQVSRLESGQ*"
     promoter        complement(4678..4747)
                     /label="PLacI"
                     /ApEinfo_revcolor="#f58a5e"
                     /ApEinfo_fwdcolor="#f58a5e"
                     /created_by="annaf"
     unsure          4748..4751
                     /label="Fusion Site"
                     /ApEinfo_revcolor="#d59687"
                     /ApEinfo_fwdcolor="#d59687"
                     /created_by="danie"
     promoter        4752..4807
                     /label="Ptac"
                     /ApEinfo_revcolor="#f58a5e"
                     /ApEinfo_fwdcolor="#f58a5e"
                     /note="Derived using Geneious Prime 2020.1.2 'TransferAnnotations' based on nucleotide similarity"
                     /created_by="annaf"
                     /Transferred_From="oDS_175_A_Ptac_fwd"
                     /Transferred_Similarity="100.00%"
                     /Primary_Match="100.00%; Adjusted-Interval-0:0/0; Ptac(oDS_175_A_Ptac_fwd)"
                     /Alternative_Match="100.00%; Adjusted-Interval-0:0/0; Ptac(oDS_176_A_Ptac_rev (reversed))"
     unsure          4808..4811
                     /label="RBS Overhang"
                     /ApEinfo_revcolor="#b7e6d7"
                     /ApEinfo_fwdcolor="#b7e6d7"
                     /created_by="Daniel"
     unsure          complement(4808..4811)
                     /label="Prom Overhang"
                     /ApEinfo_revcolor="#75c6a9"
                     /ApEinfo_fwdcolor="#75c6a9"
                     /note="Derived using Geneious Prime 2020.1.2 'TransferAnnotations' based on nucleotide similarity"
                     /created_by="Daniel"
                     /modified_by="Daniel"
                     /Transferred_From="oDS_175_A_Ptac_fwd"
                     /Transferred_Similarity="100.00%"
                     /Primary_Match="100.00%; Adjusted-Interval-0:0/0; PromOverhang (oDS_175_A_Ptac_fwd)"
                     /Alternative_Match="100.00%; Adjusted-Interval-0:0/0; PromOverhang (oDS_176_A_Ptac_rev (reversed))"
     RBS             4816..4827
                     /label="R_B0034"
                     /ApEinfo_revcolor="#d59687"
                     /ApEinfo_fwdcolor="#d59687"
                     /created_by="Daniel"
                     /modified_by="Daniel"
     unsure          4833..4836
                     /label="CDS Overhang"
                     /ApEinfo_revcolor="#b1ff67"
                     /ApEinfo_fwdcolor="#b1ff67"
                     /created_by="Daniel"
                     /modified_by="Daniel"
     unsure          complement(4833..4836)
                     /label="RBS Overhang"
                     /ApEinfo_revcolor="#ffef86"
                     /ApEinfo_fwdcolor="#ffef86"
                     /created_by="Daniel"
     CDS             4834..5424
                     /label="Tfox V. cholerae"
                     /ApEinfo_revcolor="#84b0dc"
                     /ApEinfo_fwdcolor="#84b0dc"
                     /created_by="danie"
                     /translation="MDMNEQQFFDYVTKFGAYQKRSMFGGIGLFQHDAMYVLVSEDRIFVRGGEELDPELLALGCEKYRHVKKQTTATVNYYDITELYEQHHPELDSIIERSIQFSVNQREFQRSAASRRLRDLPNMQLTLERMVKKAGIDDVETFMSLGAPEVFNKVRQAYGSDVDVKLLWKFAGAIEGIHWKLLQEPRKRQLLESCQQR"
     misc_feature    4895..4916
                     /label="Anneal"
                     /ApEinfo_revcolor="#f8d3a9"
                     /ApEinfo_fwdcolor="#f8d3a9"
     misc_feature    4898..4924
                     /label="Anneal"
                     /ApEinfo_revcolor="#85dae9"
                     /ApEinfo_fwdcolor="#85dae9"
     unsure          5425..5428
                     /label="Ter Overhang"
                     /ApEinfo_revcolor="#b7e6d7"
                     /ApEinfo_fwdcolor="#b7e6d7"
                     /created_by="Daniel"
                     /modified_by="Daniel"
     unsure          complement(5425..5428)
                     /label="CDS Overhang"
                     /ApEinfo_revcolor="#ff9ccd"
                     /ApEinfo_fwdcolor="#ff9ccd"
                     /created_by="Daniel"
     unsure          5428..5430
                     /label="STOP"
                     /ApEinfo_revcolor="#c7b0e3"
                     /ApEinfo_fwdcolor="#c7b0e3"
                     /created_by="Daniel"
     terminator      5431..5469
                     /label="B1006"
                     /ApEinfo_revcolor="#d59687"
                     /ApEinfo_fwdcolor="#d59687"
                     /created_by="danie"
     unsure          complement(5470..5473)
                     /label="Term Overhang"
                     /ApEinfo_revcolor="#d6b295"
                     /ApEinfo_fwdcolor="#d6b295"
                     /created_by="Daniel"
                     /modified_by="Daniel"
     unsure          5474..5477
                     /label="LVL2 fusion site inverted"
                     /ApEinfo_revcolor="#c6c9d1"
                     /ApEinfo_fwdcolor="#c6c9d1"
                     /created_by="danie"
     unsure          5474..5477
                     /label="Fusion Site"
                     /ApEinfo_revcolor="#85dae9"
                     /ApEinfo_fwdcolor="#85dae9"
                     /created_by="daniel"
                     /modified_by="daniel"
     unsure          5478..5481
                     /label="Term Overhang"
                     /ApEinfo_revcolor="#ffef86"
                     /ApEinfo_fwdcolor="#ffef86"
                     /created_by="Daniel"
                     /modified_by="Daniel"
     unsure          complement(5478..5481)
                     /label="3`Connector Overhang"
                     /ApEinfo_revcolor="#b7e6d7"
                     /ApEinfo_fwdcolor="#b7e6d7"
                     /created_by="Daniel"
     misc_feature    5479..5500
                     /label="Anneal"
                     /ApEinfo_revcolor="#c6c9d1"
                     /ApEinfo_fwdcolor="#c6c9d1"
     misc_feature    5501..5517
                     /label="Counterselect"
                     /ApEinfo_revcolor="#b1ff67"
                     /ApEinfo_fwdcolor="#b1ff67"
     misc_feature    5501..5518
                     /label="Anneal"
                     /ApEinfo_revcolor="#b7e6d7"
                     /ApEinfo_fwdcolor="#b7e6d7"
     misc_feature    5537..5559
                     /label="Leftmost promoter?"
                     /ApEinfo_revcolor="#d6b295"
                     /ApEinfo_fwdcolor="#d6b295"
     CDS             5632..6579
                     /label="zntB CDS"
                     /ApEinfo_revcolor="#75c6a9"
                     /ApEinfo_fwdcolor="#75c6a9"
                     /note="locus_tag: MEBKCIEB_02298 inference: similar to AA sequence:UniProtKB:Q9EYX5 transl_table: 11 product: Zinc transport protein ZntB db_xref: COG:COG0598 translation: MGFMIEHWDFSTPIATQEATTSQEIKAKHWYHCERLHPDIRGWLEHNQVPKATVDHLLADESRPSFHPLDDENFMLILRGINMNENASPEDMLSIRILYFQGALISTRKIPSRAIMEIRQALAEQKGPKSLASLLNQIIEGLNGKIDLYLDTIEETLNHFDVNDESTYKHISAQKALISIKRFIRPQQYAIRDLLESSSDLVVSRPHQYRFAHNNITRINETIDFYLGEVALFQEEIKHNRDEKTNKNSYLFTLVATIFLPTSFLTGLLGINIGGMPGVDSATAFTWFCVALIIIFALEWLLLKRFGLTNKSDDE"
     CDS             5632..6579
                     /ApEinfo_revcolor="#84b0dc"
                     /ApEinfo_fwdcolor="#84b0dc"
                     /translation="MGFMIEHWDFSTPIATQEATTSQEIKAKHWYHCERLHPDIRGWLEHNQVPKATVDHLLADESRPSFHPLDDENFMLILRGINMNENASPEDMLSIRILYFQGALISTRKIPSRAIMEIRQALAEQKGPKSLASLLNQIIEGLNGKIDLYLDTIEETLNHFDVNDESTYKHISAQKALISIKRFIRPQQYAIRDLLESSSDLVVSRPHQYRFAHNNITRINETIDFYLGEVALFQEEIKHNRDEKTNKNSYLFTLVATIFLPTSFLTGLLGINIGGMPGVDSATAFTWFCVALIIIFALEWLLLKRFGLTNKSDDE*"
     CDS             complement(6636..7820)
                     /label="MEBKCIEB_02299"
                     /ApEinfo_revcolor="#d6b295"
                     /ApEinfo_fwdcolor="#d6b295"
                     /note="inference: ab initio prediction:Prodigal:2.6 transl_table: 11 product: hypothetical protein translation: MLNITDKKVEEKIPAWLRLGFRPFFLFGAIYAIVAIAMWVWMFQTGQPSALRVPALWWHVHEMLFGFSMAIVAGFVLTAVQNWTGINGTKHYTLLAIFALWLAPRILLWTPIPLWLTSTIEALFLLFVAYEVGIRVYRSKGWRNLFFVPLFLLAIFANFASYATVKGMPPFSSSAVWHAMLWWFTLLLSVMGARVIPFFTARRFNFEKAQPLVWLDWLANLPLVMLFILSFFPVTFSQLGQPLMVFAGIAQLVRFLRWKPWLTLSEPLVWSLHAAYLCLPLSLLLRGAWGDAFASHNLIHLFAIGALGGLILAMISRVTMGHTGRMIYKGPNMSIAFAAVIAAAVVRSFAVIFDPARMMLWIDISGGLWIFAFGMFVWRFGFMLVTPRADGHPG"
     CDS             complement(6636..7820)
                     /ApEinfo_revcolor="#84b0dc"
                     /ApEinfo_fwdcolor="#84b0dc"
                     /translation="MLNITDKKVEEKIPAWLRLGFRPFFLFGAIYAIVAIAMWVWMFQTGQPSALRVPALWWHVHEMLFGFSMAIVAGFVLTAVQNWTGINGTKHYTLLAIFALWLAPRILLWTPIPLWLTSTIEALFLLFVAYEVGIRVYRSKGWRNLFFVPLFLLAIFANFASYATVKGMPPFSSSAVWHAMLWWFTLLLSVMGARVIPFFTARRFNFEKAQPLVWLDWLANLPLVMLFILSFFPVTFSQLGQPLMVFAGIAQLVRFLRWKPWLTLSEPLVWSLHAAYLCLPLSLLLRGAWGDAFASHNLIHLFAIGALGGLILAMISRVTMGHTGRMIYKGPNMSIAFAAVIAAAVVRSFAVIFDPARMMLWIDISGGLWIFAFGMFVWRFGFMLVTPRADGHPG*"
     CDS             8034..8517
                     /label="MEBKCIEB_02300"
                     /ApEinfo_revcolor="#9eafd2"
                     /ApEinfo_fwdcolor="#9eafd2"
                     /note="inference: ab initio prediction:Prodigal:2.6 transl_table: 11 product: hypothetical protein translation: MYIFGYGSLINSASRKLTGQTGAAIPVIAHGLVRYWGKIDESYTLSPLVVNEGQGQVNGVLLEVNDEALAEFDRRERGYHRIQLRPDQIETDQPFNPDHAIWVYVKDEPLPPCSNSPIMQSYVDTVLAGCLEVSHSFAEHFVRHTVGWQHAKENDRHQPKYGNLAGVHDHHYELIDALIEKGA"
     misc_feature    8489..8517
                     /label="Anneal"
                     /ApEinfo_revcolor="#faac61"
                     /ApEinfo_fwdcolor="#faac61"
     misc_feature    8518..8540
                     /label="Anneal"
                     /ApEinfo_revcolor="#faac61"
                     /ApEinfo_fwdcolor="#faac61"
     promoter        8772..8876
                     /label="AmpR promoter"
                     /ApEinfo_revcolor="#c6c9d1"
                     /ApEinfo_fwdcolor="#c6c9d1"
                     /note="gene: bla"
     CDS             8877..8945
                     /label="AmpR"
                     /ApEinfo_revcolor="#b7e6d7"
                     /ApEinfo_fwdcolor="#b7e6d7"
                     /note="codon_start: 1 translation: MSIQHFRVALIPFFAAFCLPVFA,HPETLVKVKDAEDQLGARVGYIELDLNSGKILESFRPEERFPMMSTFKVLLCGAVLSRIDAGQEQLGRRIHYSQNDLVEYSPVTEKHLTDGMTVRELCSAAITMSDNTAANLLLTTIGGPKELTAFLHNMGDHVTRLDRWEPELNEAIPNDERDTTMPVAMATTLRKLLTGELLTLASRQQLIDWMEADKVAGPLLRSALPAGWFIADKSGAGERGSRGIIAALGPDGKPSRIVVIYTTGSQATMDERNRQIAEIGASLIKHW* product: β-lactamase gene: bla note: confers resistance to ampicillin, carbenicillin, and related antibiotics transl_table: 1"
     CDS             8946..9737
                     /label="AmpR"
                     /ApEinfo_revcolor="#b7e6d7"
                     /ApEinfo_fwdcolor="#b7e6d7"
                     /note="codon_start: 1 translation: MSIQHFRVALIPFFAAFCLPVFA,HPETLVKVKDAEDQLGARVGYIELDLNSGKILESFRPEERFPMMSTFKVLLCGAVLSRIDAGQEQLGRRIHYSQNDLVEYSPVTEKHLTDGMTVRELCSAAITMSDNTAANLLLTTIGGPKELTAFLHNMGDHVTRLDRWEPELNEAIPNDERDTTMPVAMATTLRKLLTGELLTLASRQQLIDWMEADKVAGPLLRSALPAGWFIADKSGAGERGSRGIIAALGPDGKPSRIVVIYTTGSQATMDERNRQIAEIGASLIKHW* product: β-lactamase gene: bla note: confers resistance to ampicillin, carbenicillin, and related antibiotics transl_table: 1"
     rep_origin      9908..217
                     /label="ori"
                     /ApEinfo_revcolor="#ffef86"
                     /ApEinfo_fwdcolor="#ffef86"
                     /note="direction: RIGHT note: high-copy-number ColE1/pMB1/pBR322/pUC origin of replication"
ORIGIN
        1 gagataccta cagcgtgagc tatgagaaag cgccacgctt cccgaaggga gaaaggcgga
       61 caggtatccg gtaagcggca gggtcggaac aggagagcgc acgagggagc ttccaggggg
      121 aaacgcctgg tatctttata gtcctgtcgg gtttcgccac ctctgacttg agcgtcgatt
      181 tttgtgatgc tcgtcagggg ggcggagcct atggaaaaac gccagcaacg cggccttttt
      241 acggttcctg gccttttgct ggccttttgc tcacatgttc tttcctgcgt tatcccctga
      301 ttctgtggat aaccgtatta ccgcctttga gtgagctgat accgctcgcc gcagccgaac
      361 gaccgagcgc agcgagtcag tgagcgagga agcggaagag cgcccaatac gcaaaccgcc
      421 tctccccgcg cgttggccga ttcattaatg cagctggcac gacaggtttc ccgactggaa
      481 agcgggcagt gagcgcaacg caattagcaa ttccagtctg acgtactaaa tacgcaagta
      541 cttcgccctg aagtcactga agtaaccgct ctgggtgcag cttatctggc aggcttagcg
      601 gtaggatatt gggatagcct cgatgaactg caaggtaaag cggtaattga tcgtacattt
      661 gagcctcatg atgatgaaga gaagcgtaat cgtcgctaca aaggctggaa gcgtgcagtg
      721 aaatgtgctc aaacttggtc agaacttcac gacgaagacg attaatcccc taccaacacc
      781 aacaaagagc gccattcgag cgctcttttt gcgtcttatc cccgattcct tgatcgcttt
      841 acttctcaca acgcgcaaat tcgagcacaa tatctccaaa ttactcaata tatttcgaat
      901 gttaagcatt gggagctagc tacccgtgca caatggagtc ctaagtgaag caaataccta
      961 gacaccagca gattgtcgag ttggtgaaaa aacaaggcta tgtcagcacg gatgagttgg
     1021 ttgaacgatt caatgtcagc ccacaaacca tccgacgcga tctcaatgag ctcgccgacg
     1081 ataatagaat tcgtcgctat cacggtggtg ccaccatccc tctcagctcg gaaaatacct
     1141 cttacaacac gcgtaaagca cttaacttca acgaaaaaga tgtgattgca gaagaggtgg
     1201 tcaaacacat acctgatggc gcgacgctct ttatcgatat cggaacgacg ccggaagccg
     1261 ttgcacgtgc actcaataaa aaccacaaac aacttcgagt ggtcactaac aacatcaatg
     1321 ttgcgaccat tctttaccct aacccagaaa tcaaagtgat actggctggc ggcgaagttc
     1381 gtaaccgcga tggtggtatt gtcggtgaag ccactctgga cttcgtaaaa caattccgcc
     1441 tcgatttcgg tattctcgga atcagtggta ttgatttcga tggttcactg ctggacttcg
     1501 attaccatga agtacgagta aaacaggtta tcatcgataa cagtcgcagc gtatttctgg
     1561 ccgtagacca cactaagttt ggccgcaatg cgatggtgaa actgggcaat atcgctcagt
     1621 taaacatgat atttaccaat aagcagccac ctgaagaaat tctgtctatt ttaaaagaag
     1681 cctccatccc tcttgaagtt gtcgacgcaa acggggcgac agacgaagaa aataaataat
     1741 tcgctcaaac ttgaaccttt aaatgacctc tgccttactt agacagaggt ttttttgtgc
     1801 ccaaatcaca caaaacgctc aaaaacgaaa ataacagatg accacaaacg aaacctaaga
     1861 taggattaag tcatgttcta aaatgctcgt tcgctcacca aagaggtcaa atttatgagt
     1921 atacaaaaaa atgcttccac aactgactca tccactcctt tagacttgat cattatcggt
     1981 ggcggcatta acggggctgg tatcgctgct gatgctgcag gccgtggatt aagtgttggt
     2041 ttgtatgaag ctaacgactt tgcatctgca acctcttcag caagctccaa acttattcat
     2101 ggtggattac gctaccttga acactacgag tttcgtttag tttcggaagc gctcgcagaa
     2161 cgtgaagtaa tccttcgcaa agcacctcat gttgcgttac ctatgcgttt ccgtttacct
     2221 catcgtccat ttttacgtcc agcgtggatg atccgctgtg gtttgttcct ttacgataac
     2281 ttaggtaaac gcactacgct cccaggcagc aagaccgtta atctggcaaa gtctggcttg
     2341 ttaaaaccgg agataaaaac cggttttgaa tactccgact gctgggtaga tgatgctcgc
     2401 ttagttctac ttaacgttct cgcagcacgt gaaaaccatg cagaagttcg taactactgc
     2461 cgagtagaaa aagcgcatcg cgaaagcggc atctggcatg tcacaattca cgacacaatg
     2521 acagatcaac gttttgaacg taaagcgaaa gcactggtta acgctgcggg accgtgggta
     2581 aaacagttct ttgatgaagg attagagcaa gcttctccac gtaatattcg tttgattaaa
     2641 ggttcgcaca ttgttgttcc tcgtatccac aacgaacctc aggcttatat tctgcaaaac
     2701 aaagataacc gcatcgtgtt tatgatcccg tacttagata agttctcgat cgtcggtacc
     2761 acagatgtcg aatacaaagg cgacccacga gaagttgcga tctctgatga cgaagtcgat
     2821 tatctgatcg acattgttaa ccagcacttc gtccaccagc tatcgcgcga agatgtggtg
     2881 tggacataca gcggtgtgcg cccactgtgc gatgatgagt cagactcgcc acaggcgatc
     2941 acgcgagact acacgctaga gctagatgca gaattcgatc aagctccatt actttcggtt
     3001 ttcggcggta aactaacgac ttaccgaaaa ctgggtgaag cggcgatgaa aaagctggcg
     3061 ccattcctgc cacaaatggg cggtaactgg acagcaaacc aagctctgcc gggcggtaac
     3121 ttcagctgta gtcgcgaaca actggcgaaa cagatccacg ccaagtacgc ctgggcacca
     3181 aaagcgctta ttctacgtta cgtcactcag tttggaacac aaacgtggga gctaatgaag
     3241 ggagcgacaa gtgaagccga tttaggccaa gccttctcta cacaagccgg tggcgtatat
     3301 cagcgtgaaa ttgactactt gatgaaccat gaaatggccc tgactgacga agacatttta
     3361 tggcgtcgta ccaagatcgg gctctacatg agcgacgaag aaaagctatc tcttgcagaa
     3421 tacttaaaag aaaagttaca acagaaagtc gtgaacctct cacaagtggg ctaatgactc
     3481 caatcaccaa taaaaaacgc ccggcggcaa ccgagcgttc tgaacaaatc cagatggagt
     3541 tctgaggtca ttactggatc tatcaacagg agtccaagcg agctcgatat caaatcactg
     3601 cccgctttcc agtcgggaaa cctgtcgtgc cagctgcatt aatgaatcgg ccaacgcgcg
     3661 gggagaggcg gtttgcgtat tgggcgccag ggtggttttt cttttcacca gtgagactgg
     3721 caacagctga ttgcccttca ccgcctggcc ctgagagagt tgcagcaagc ggtccacgct
     3781 ggtttgcccc agcaggcgaa aatcctgttt gatggtggtt aacggcggga tataacatga
     3841 gctatcttcg gtatcgtcgt atcccactac cgagatatcc gcaccaacgc gcagcccgga
     3901 ctcggtaatg gcgcgcattg cgcccagcgc catctgatcg ttggcaacca gcatcgcagt
     3961 gggaacgatg ccctcattca gcatttgcat ggtttgttga aaaccggaca tggcactcca
     4021 gtcgccttcc cgttccgcta tcggctgaat ttgattgcga gtgagatatt tatgccagcc
     4081 agccagacgc agacgcgccg agacagaact taatgggccc gctaacagcg cgatttgctg
     4141 gtgacccaat gcgaccagat gctccacgcc cagtcgcgta ccgtcctcat gggagtaaat
     4201 aatactgttg atgggtgtct ggtcagagac atcaagaaat aacgccggaa cattagtgca
     4261 ggcagcttcc acagcaatgg catcctggtc atccagcgga tagttaatga tcagcccact
     4321 gacgcgttgc gcgagaagat tgtgcaccgc cgctttacag gcttcgacgc cgcttcgttc
     4381 taccatcgac accaccacgc tggcacccag ttgatcggcg cgagatttaa tcgccgcgac
     4441 aatttgcgac ggcgcgtgca gggccagact ggaggtggca acgccaatca gcaacgactg
     4501 tttgcccgcc agttgttgtg ccacgcggtt gggaatgtaa ttcagctcca ccatcgccgc
     4561 ttccactttt tcccgcgttt tcgcagaaac gtggctggcc tggttcacca cgcgggaaac
     4621 ggtcatataa gagacaccgg catactctgc gacatcgtat aacgttactg gtttcatatt
     4681 caccaccctg aattgactct cttccgggcg ctatcatgcc ataccgcgaa aggttttgcg
     4741 ccattcggct gtgttgacaa ttaatcatcg gctcgtataa tgtgtggaat tgtgagcgct
     4801 cacaatttac tagagaaaga ggagaaataa tcaatggata tgaatgagca acagtttttc
     4861 gactacgtaa ctaagtttgg cgcctaccaa aaacgctcga tgtttggtgg tattggcttg
     4921 tttcaacacg acgctatgta tgtgttggtc agtgaagacc gcatttttgt gcgtggtgga
     4981 gaagagctcg accctgagct cttggcctta gggtgcgaga aatatcgcca tgttaaaaaa
     5041 cagacaacgg caaccgtaaa ctattacgac atcactgaac tgtatgagca acatcaccct
     5101 gagctagact cgattattga acgctcgatt cagttttctg tgaatcagcg ggaatttcaa
     5161 cgctcagcag ccagtcgtcg tctacgggat ttacccaata tgcaactgac tttggagcgt
     5221 atggtaaaaa aagcgggcat tgacgatgtg gaaactttta tgagcctcgg tgcgccagaa
     5281 gtgtttaata aggtgcgtca agcttatgga agtgatgtcg atgtaaaact actgtggaag
     5341 tttgcgggtg cgattgaagg cattcactgg aaactgctgc aagagccgcg taagcgccaa
     5401 ctgttagaaa gttgtcagca gcgtgcttaa aaaaaaaaac cccgcccctg acagggcggg
     5461 gttttttttc gcttactagc gtataaacgc agaaaggccc ccgtgaccaa gcctgcttcg
     5521 tgcaggcttt gttgttttag cgctttcgga aatttttcgt agacttttcg ctaaaaatgc
     5581 aatcatactc attcaataga ctgcaagtaa tctcatgata aggaaaagaa tatggggttt
     5641 atgattgagc attgggattt ttcaacgcca atagcaactc aagaagcaac gacatcacaa
     5701 gaaatcaaag cgaaacattg gtaccactgc gaaagacttc atccagatat tcgtggctgg
     5761 ctggagcaca atcaagtgcc taaagcgacc gttgatcatt tactcgccga tgaaagtcgc
     5821 ccctcttttc accctctgga cgatgaaaac ttcatgttga ttctgcgtgg catcaatatg
     5881 aatgagaatg cgtctccaga agatatgctt agtattcgga ttttatattt ccaaggtgcg
     5941 ttgatttcaa cacggaaaat cccttcgcgt gcgattatgg aaatccgcca ggccttggct
     6001 gaacagaagg gaccaaagag tttggcaagc ctgcttaatc aaatcatcga aggcttaaac
     6061 gggaagattg atctttatct ggatacgatt gaagaaactc ttaatcattt cgacgtgaac
     6121 gatgagtcca cctataagca tatctccgct caaaaggcgc ttatttctat caaacgcttt
     6181 atacgtccgc agcaatatgc gatccgtgat ttgcttgaat caagctctga tctggtggtt
     6241 tccagaccac atcagtatcg attcgcgcac aacaacatta cgcgcattaa cgaaaccatc
     6301 gacttttatc tgggcgaagt ggcattattc caggaagaga ttaagcacaa tcgcgatgaa
     6361 aaaaccaata aaaacagtta tctgtttaca ctggttgcca ctattttctt accgaccagt
     6421 tttttaactg ggctactggg tattaatatc ggcggcatgc ctggcgtgga ctctgcaact
     6481 gccttcactt ggttctgcgt agcattaatt attatatttg ctctggagtg gctgctgtta
     6541 aaacgctttg ggttaactaa caaaagcgac gacgagtagt ttcgcgaaga aacaataaag
     6601 aggagatgcc ctctcctctt ttttacgctg tagctttatc ctggatgacc gtcggcacgc
     6661 ggagtaacca gcataaaacc aaatcgccat acaaacatgc caaatgcgaa tatccacaat
     6721 ccgccgctga tatctatcca caacatcatt ctggcagggt cgaaaatcac agcaaaacta
     6781 cgaaccacag ctgcggcaat aacggcagcg aaggcgatac tcatattggg tcctttgtaa
     6841 atcatacgcc ccgtatgccc catggtgaca cgcgaaatca tcgctaatat caaaccgcct
     6901 aaggcaccta tcgcgaataa gtgaatcagg ttatgacttg caaatgcatc cccccaagct
     6961 ccgcgcaaaa gtaaactcaa tggtaaacac aaatacgccg cgtgcagcga ccaaaccagt
     7021 ggctcactta aggttagcca tggcttccaa cgtaagaagc gaaccaactg agcaatgcct
     7081 gcaaacacca ttaaaggttg accaagttga gaaaaagtta cagggaagaa gcttaagata
     7141 aacaacatca ccaaaggaag gtttgccagc caatcaagcc ataccaacgg ttgcgctttt
     7201 tcgaagttaa aacggcgggc agtaaagaac ggaatgaccc gtgcacccat taccgacaat
     7261 aacaaggtaa accaccacag catagcgtgc caaaccgctg aagaggaaaa tggtggcatg
     7321 cccttcaccg tcgcgtagct ggcaaagtta gcaaagatcg ccaataagaa cagcgggaca
     7381 aaaaacagat ttcgccaccc tttagagcgg tatactcgga tccctacttc ataagcgaca
     7441 aacaataaaa ataacgcttc gatagtactc gttaaccaca aagggattgg cgtccagagt
     7501 aaaattctgg gcgcaagcca caaggcaaaa atagccaaca gtgtgtaatg tttggtgcca
     7561 tttattcccg tccagttttg taccgcagtt aacacaaagc cagcgacgat cgccattgaa
     7621 aaaccaaata acatttcatg cacatgccac caaagagcag gaacgcgcag tgcactgggc
     7681 tgtccggtct ggaacatcca cacccacatc gctatagcga cgatggcata gatagcgcca
     7741 aataggaaaa acggtcgaaa ccctaaacgc agccatgcag ggattttttc ttccactttt
     7801 ttatcggtga tattcagcat tttttggccc tcaagcttgt ttcgatgcag gttgaatgat
     7861 cggatcatta ttgccagccc agagattttc agcgacaaaa tggatactac cataaacata
     7921 cattaaaaat acatgttagg gagaagacta tactttgggg gtaaagtttg tgcttctacg
     7981 aagggttagg tataaagaaa ggcggttcgc aattaagtaa gggacgtaaa cagatgtaca
     8041 tattcggcta tggcagcttg attaattccg cttctcgaaa gttgacagga caaacaggcg
     8101 cagcgattcc agtcatcgca cacggattag ttcgctattg gggcaaaatc gatgaaagtt
     8161 acaccttgtc cccgctggtc gttaacgaag gacaaggaca ggtcaacggc gtgctacttg
     8221 aagtcaatga tgaagcttta gcagaattcg atcgtcgcga acgtggctat catcgtattc
     8281 aacttcgccc cgatcaaatt gaaacagacc aaccatttaa tcccgatcac gctatttggg
     8341 tttatgtaaa ggacgagcca ctgccgccct gctctaacag cccgataatg caaagctacg
     8401 ttgataccgt tttggctggt tgtctggagg tttcccactc ttttgccgaa cactttgtta
     8461 ggcataccgt gggttggcaa cacgcgaaag agaatgatcg tcatcaaccg aaatacgctg
     8521 atgccgcata gttaagccag ccccgacacc cgccaacacc cgctgacgcg ccctgacggg
     8581 cttgtctgct cccggcatcc gcttacagac aagctgtgac cgtctccggg agctgcatgt
     8641 gtcagaggtt ttcaccgtca tcaccgaaac gcgcgagacg aaagggcctc gtgatacgcc
     8701 tatttttata ggttaatgtc atgataataa tggtttctta gacgtcaggt ggcacttttc
     8761 ggggaaatgt gcgcggaacc cctatttgtt tatttttcta aatacattca aatatgtatc
     8821 cgctcatgag acaataaccc tgataaatgc ttcaataata ttgaaaaagg aagagtatga
     8881 gtattcaaca tttccgtgtc gcccttattc ccttttttgc ggcattttgc cttcctgttt
     8941 ttgctcaccc agaaacgctg gtgaaagtaa aagatgctga agatcagttg ggtgcacgag
     9001 tgggttacat cgaactggat ctcaacagcg gtaagatcct tgagagtttt cgccccgaag
     9061 aacgttttcc aatgatgagc acttttaaag ttctgctatg tggcgcggta ttatcccgta
     9121 ttgacgccgg gcaagagcaa ctcggtcgcc gcatacacta ttctcagaat gacttggttg
     9181 agtactcacc agtcacagaa aagcatctta cggatggcat gacagtaaga gaattatgca
     9241 gtgctgccat aaccatgagt gataacactg cggccaactt acttctgaca acgatcggag
     9301 gaccgaagga gctaaccgct tttttgcaca acatggggga tcatgtaact cgccttgatc
     9361 gttgggaacc ggagctgaat gaagccatac caaacgacga gcgtgacacc acgatgcctg
     9421 tagcaatggc aacaacgttg cgcaaactat taactggcga actacttact ctagcttccc
     9481 ggcaacaatt aatagactgg atggaggcgg ataaagttgc aggaccactt ctgcgctcgg
     9541 cccttccggc tggctggttt attgctgata aatctggagc cggtgagcgt gggtctcgcg
     9601 gtatcattgc agcactgggg ccagatggta agccctcccg tatcgtagtt atctacacga
     9661 cggggagtca ggcaactatg gatgaacgaa atagacagat cgctgagata ggtgcctcac
     9721 tgattaagca ttggtaactg tcagaccaag tttactcata tatactttag attgatttaa
     9781 aacttcattt ttaatttaaa aggatctagg tgaagatcct ttttgataat ctcatgacca
     9841 aaatccctta acgtgagttt tcgttccact gagcgtcaga ccccgtagaa aagatcaaag
     9901 gatcttcttg agatcctttt tttctgcgcg taatctgctg cttgcaaaca aaaaaaccac
     9961 cgctaccagc ggtggtttgt ttgccggatc aagagctacc aactcttttt ccgaaggtaa
    10021 ctggcttcag cagagcgcag ataccaaata ctgttcttct agtgtagccg tagttaggcc
    10081 accacttcaa gaactctgta gcaccgccta catacctcgc tctgctaatc ctgttaccag
    10141 tggctgctgc cagtggcgat aagtcgtgtc ttaccgggtt ggactcaaga cgatagttac
    10201 cggataaggc gcagcggtcg ggctgaacgg ggggttcgtg cacacagccc agcttggagc
    10261 gaacgaccta caccgaact
//
