# Supplementary material for: Efficient natural plasmid transformation of Vibrio natriegens enables zero-capital molecular biology
Source: PNAS Nexus. 2024 Feb 13;3(2):pgad444. doi: 10.1093/pnasnexus/pgad444 (PMC10863642; doi:10.1093/pnasnexus/pgad444)
Supplement: pgad444_Supplementary_Data [file pgad444_supplementary_data.zip › PNASNEXUS-PNASNEXUS-2023-00682R-s06.gb]

LOCUS       pDS5.13:_pUC19_+_dns_tD 8268 bp ds-DNA     circular     13-JUN-2023
DEFINITION  .
KEYWORDS    "marker:AmpR" "ref:pmid\:6323249"
COMMENT     pUC cloning vector. <small>[1] Construction of improved M13 vectors
            using oligodeoxynucleotide-directed mutagenesis. Gene. 1983
            Dec;26(1):101-6. Norrander J, Kempe T, Messing J
            (pmid:6323249)</small>
FEATURES             Location/Qualifiers
     misc_feature    487..506
                     /label="Anneal Site"
                     /ApEinfo_revcolor="#ff9ccd"
                     /ApEinfo_fwdcolor="#ff9ccd"
     misc_feature    507..528
                     /label="Anneal"
                     /ApEinfo_revcolor="#f58a5e"
                     /ApEinfo_fwdcolor="#f58a5e"
     CDS             507..1539
                     /label="metK CDS"
                     /ApEinfo_revcolor="#faac61"
                     /ApEinfo_fwdcolor="#faac61"
                     /note="locus_tag: MEBKCIEB_02511 EC_number: 2.5.1.6 inference: similar to AA sequence:UniProtKB:P0A817 transl_table: 11 product: S-adenosylmethionine synthase db_xref: COG:COG0192 translation: MAKHLFTSESVSEGHPDKIADQISDAVLDAILEQDPKARVACETYVKTGMVMVGGEITTSAWVDIEELTRETVREIGYVHSDMGFDANSCAVLNTIGKQSPDINQGVDKADPKEQGAGDQGIMFGYACNETEVLMPAPITYSHRLVEKQAEVRKNGTLPWLRPDAKSQVTFQYDQGKIVGIDAVVLSTQHCDSISTPELREAVMEEIIKPVLPSEWINKETNFFINPTGRFVIGGPMGDCGLTGRKIIVDTYGGAARHGGGAFSGKDPSKVDRSAAYAARYVAKNIVAAGMADRCEIQLSYAIGVADPTSIMVETFGTEKVSHDIIIEAVRQFFDLRPYGLQEMLNLLQPIYKKTAAYGHFGREEFPWEATDKAALLREFAGIK"
     misc_feature    507..3506
                     /label="dns Upstream"
                     /ApEinfo_revcolor="#9eafd2"
                     /ApEinfo_fwdcolor="#9eafd2"
     CDS             2015..2812
                     /label="MEBKCIEB_02512"
                     /ApEinfo_revcolor="#faac61"
                     /ApEinfo_fwdcolor="#faac61"
                     /note="inference: ab initio prediction:Prodigal:2.6 transl_table: 11 product: hypothetical protein translation: MPRTVNPSDFHSKRKEVPDNEYARTIPCNTVNLSAPFHWLALGLHDFVRMPLISAFYGLCFMAAAIGIVLLVQWQGTHLVVMPSLIVYMLIGPFLALGLYDASWERERGHKARLFHSMKAIGRNSSSQWAFAVLLAVCMIFWMRIAALLHALYPSVQGAPLTEFLPFLVIGSLIGFVLASVVFSISAFSIPLMMERRVDMMTAVFTSFNAVKSNIPAMIVWAAIICGGILIGFATYGIGMLFTMPILGYGTWHAYHATIKKKHTP"
     CDS             2015..2812
                     /ApEinfo_revcolor="#84b0dc"
                     /ApEinfo_fwdcolor="#84b0dc"
                     /translation="MPRTVNPSDFHSKRKEVPDNEYARTIPCNTVNLSAPFHWLALGLHDFVRMPLISAFYGLCFMAAAIGIVLLVQWQGTHLVVMPSLIVYMLIGPFLALGLYDASWERERGHKARLFHSMKAIGRNSSSQWAFAVLLAVCMIFWMRIAALLHALYPSVQGAPLTEFLPFLVIGSLIGFVLASVVFSISAFSIPLMMERRVDMMTAVFTSFNAVKSNIPAMIVWAAIICGGILIGFATYGIGMLFTMPILGYGTWHAYHATIKKKHTP*"
     CDS             2878..3375
                     /label="sprT CDS"
                     /ApEinfo_revcolor="#d59687"
                     /ApEinfo_fwdcolor="#d59687"
                     /note="locus_tag: MEBKCIEB_02513 inference: protein motif:HAMAP:MF_00746 transl_table: 11 product: Protein SprT translation: MDIELSYKAKQVMAHYIALAEHAFKRSFPIPSLTFKVRGKAAGKAYLQLNEIRLNPVLFKENTQAFLQEVIPHEVAHLITYQVYGRVRPHGKEWQTVMESVFNVPAKTTHSFEVSSVQGKTFEYRCRCTTYPLSIRRHNKVLRKQAVYSCQKCRQPLSFTGVQLS"
     CDS             2878..3375
                     /ApEinfo_revcolor="#84b0dc"
                     /ApEinfo_fwdcolor="#84b0dc"
                     /translation="MDIELSYKAKQVMAHYIALAEHAFKRSFPIPSLTFKVRGKAAGKAYLQLNEIRLNPVLFKENTQAFLQEVIPHEVAHLITYQVYGRVRPHGKEWQTVMESVFNVPAKTTHSFEVSSVQGKTFEYRCRCTTYPLSIRRHNKVLRKQAVYSCQKCRQPLSFTGVQLS*"
     misc_feature    3475..3506
                     /label="Anneal"
                     /ApEinfo_revcolor="#ff9ccd"
                     /ApEinfo_fwdcolor="#ff9ccd"
     misc_feature    3507..3526
                     /label="Anneal"
                     /ApEinfo_revcolor="#d6b295"
                     /ApEinfo_fwdcolor="#d6b295"
     misc_feature    3507..6506
                     /label="dns Downstream"
                     /ApEinfo_revcolor="#ff9ccd"
                     /ApEinfo_fwdcolor="#ff9ccd"
     CDS             3646..4377
                     /label="rsmE CDS"
                     /ApEinfo_revcolor="#faac61"
                     /ApEinfo_fwdcolor="#faac61"
                     /note="locus_tag: MEBKCIEB_02515 EC_number: 2.1.1.193 inference: similar to AA sequence:UniProtKB:P0AGL7 transl_table: 11 product: Ribosomal RNA small subunit methyltransferase E db_xref: COG:COG1385 translation: MRIPRIYHPETIHQLGTLALSDDAAGHIGRVLRMKEGQEVLLFDGSGAEFPAVIAEVSKKNVLVDISERVENSIESPLDLHLGQVISRGDKMEFTIQKSVELGVNTITPLISERCGVKLDQKRFEKKLAQWQKIAISACEQCGRNIVPEIRPIMSLEEWSKEEYDGLKLNLHPRAKYSINTLPTPVEKVRLLIGPEGGLSAEEIDMTREYQFEETLLGPRVLRTETAALTAITALQVRFGDLG"
     CDS             3646..4377
                     /ApEinfo_revcolor="#84b0dc"
                     /ApEinfo_fwdcolor="#84b0dc"
                     /translation="MRIPRIYHPETIHQLGTLALSDDAAGHIGRVLRMKEGQEVLLFDGSGAEFPAVIAEVSKKNVLVDISERVENSIESPLDLHLGQVISRGDKMEFTIQKSVELGVNTITPLISERCGVKLDQKRFEKKLAQWQKIAISACEQCGRNIVPEIRPIMSLEEWSKEEYDGLKLNLHPRAKYSINTLPTPVEKVRLLIGPEGGLSAEEIDMTREYQFEETLLGPRVLRTETAALTAITALQVRFGDLG*"
     CDS             4392..5342
                     /label="gshB CDS"
                     /ApEinfo_revcolor="#c6c9d1"
                     /ApEinfo_fwdcolor="#c6c9d1"
                     /note="locus_tag: MEBKCIEB_02516 EC_number: 6.3.2.3 inference: similar to AA sequence:UniProtKB:P04425 transl_table: 11 product: Glutathione synthetase db_xref: COG:COG0189 translation: MIKLGIVMDPISSINIKKDSSFAMMLEAQRRGYEIHYMEMNDLHLDQGVAIADTKVVELKEDPNGWYEFKSEQTIELSELDAVLMRKDPPFDTEYIYATYILERAEEQGTLIVNKPQSLRDCNEKLFTAWFPELTPTTIVTRKAEKIKAFREEHGDVILKPLDGMGGASIFRVNENDPNVSVIIETLTNHGQHYAMAQTFVPDISNGDKRILVVDGEPMPYCLARIPAKGETRGNLAAGGTGEARPLSETDIKIAQTVAPTLKEKGLIFVGLDVIGDKLTEINVTSPTCIREIEAAFDISITGKLMDAIERRVKGE"
     CDS             4392..5342
                     /ApEinfo_revcolor="#84b0dc"
                     /ApEinfo_fwdcolor="#84b0dc"
                     /translation="MIKLGIVMDPISSINIKKDSSFAMMLEAQRRGYEIHYMEMNDLHLDQGVAIADTKVVELKEDPNGWYEFKSEQTIELSELDAVLMRKDPPFDTEYIYATYILERAEEQGTLIVNKPQSLRDCNEKLFTAWFPELTPTTIVTRKAEKIKAFREEHGDVILKPLDGMGGASIFRVNENDPNVSVIIETLTNHGQHYAMAQTFVPDISNGDKRILVVDGEPMPYCLARIPAKGETRGNLAAGGTGEARPLSETDIKIAQTVAPTLKEKGLIFVGLDVIGDKLTEINVTSPTCIREIEAAFDISITGKLMDAIERRVKGE*"
     CDS             5716..6285
                     /label="MEBKCIEB_02517"
                     /ApEinfo_revcolor="#84b0dc"
                     /ApEinfo_fwdcolor="#84b0dc"
                     /note="inference: similar to AA sequence:UniProtKB:Q9KUP8 note: UPF0301 protein VC_0467 transl_table: 11 product: hypothetical protein translation: MNMNLTNHFLVAMPGMKDPYFQNSVIYVCEHNEEGAMGLIINAPVDITVGNMLKQVKVQPVHPRLFEASLDRPVYNGGPISEDRGFILHKPKDYYESSIQMTDELAVTTSRDILTVLGTEAEPSDYLVALGYAGWSAGQLENELVENSWLTIEATPEIIFDTPITDRWKKAVEKLGIDPSQLSSDAGHA"
     CDS             5716..6285
                     /ApEinfo_revcolor="#84b0dc"
                     /ApEinfo_fwdcolor="#84b0dc"
                     /translation="MNMNLTNHFLVAMPGMKDPYFQNSVIYVCEHNEEGAMGLIINAPVDITVGNMLKQVKVQPVHPRLFEASLDRPVYNGGPISEDRGFILHKPKDYYESSIQMTDELAVTTSRDILTVLGTEAEPSDYLVALGYAGWSAGQLENELVENSWLTIEATPEIIFDTPITDRWKKAVEKLGIDPSQLSSDAGHA*"
     CDS             6327..6506
                     /label="yqgF CDS"
                     /ApEinfo_revcolor="#84b0dc"
                     /ApEinfo_fwdcolor="#84b0dc"
                     /note="locus_tag: MEBKCIEB_02518 EC_number: 3.1.-.- inference: similar to AA sequence:UniProtKB:P0A8I1 transl_table: 11 product: Putative pre-16S rRNA nuclease db_xref: COG:COG0816 translation: MSRTIMAFDFGTKSIGSAIGQEITGTASPLKAFKANDGIPNWDDIEKQIKEWQPDLLVVGLPTDLHGKDLETITPRAKKFANRLQGRYGLPVELHDERLSTAEARADLFEMGGYKALSKGNIDCQSAVVILESWFENLWNE"
     misc_feature    6486..6506
                     /label="Anneal"
                     /ApEinfo_revcolor="#ff9ccd"
                     /ApEinfo_fwdcolor="#ff9ccd"
     misc_feature    6507..6527
                     /label="Anneal"
                     /ApEinfo_revcolor="#faac61"
                     /ApEinfo_fwdcolor="#faac61"
     promoter        6761..6865
                     /label="AmpR promoter"
                     /ApEinfo_revcolor="#c6c9d1"
                     /ApEinfo_fwdcolor="#c6c9d1"
                     /note="gene: bla"
     CDS             6866..6934
                     /label="AmpR"
                     /ApEinfo_revcolor="#b7e6d7"
                     /ApEinfo_fwdcolor="#b7e6d7"
                     /note="codon_start: 1 translation: MSIQHFRVALIPFFAAFCLPVFA,HPETLVKVKDAEDQLGARVGYIELDLNSGKILESFRPEERFPMMSTFKVLLCGAVLSRIDAGQEQLGRRIHYSQNDLVEYSPVTEKHLTDGMTVRELCSAAITMSDNTAANLLLTTIGGPKELTAFLHNMGDHVTRLDRWEPELNEAIPNDERDTTMPVAMATTLRKLLTGELLTLASRQQLIDWMEADKVAGPLLRSALPAGWFIADKSGAGERGSRGIIAALGPDGKPSRIVVIYTTGSQATMDERNRQIAEIGASLIKHW* product: β-lactamase gene: bla note: confers resistance to ampicillin, carbenicillin, and related antibiotics transl_table: 1"
     CDS             6935..7726
                     /label="AmpR"
                     /ApEinfo_revcolor="#b7e6d7"
                     /ApEinfo_fwdcolor="#b7e6d7"
                     /note="codon_start: 1 translation: MSIQHFRVALIPFFAAFCLPVFA,HPETLVKVKDAEDQLGARVGYIELDLNSGKILESFRPEERFPMMSTFKVLLCGAVLSRIDAGQEQLGRRIHYSQNDLVEYSPVTEKHLTDGMTVRELCSAAITMSDNTAANLLLTTIGGPKELTAFLHNMGDHVTRLDRWEPELNEAIPNDERDTTMPVAMATTLRKLLTGELLTLASRQQLIDWMEADKVAGPLLRSALPAGWFIADKSGAGERGSRGIIAALGPDGKPSRIVVIYTTGSQATMDERNRQIAEIGASLIKHW* product: β-lactamase gene: bla note: confers resistance to ampicillin, carbenicillin, and related antibiotics transl_table: 1"
     rep_origin      7897..217
                     /label="ori"
                     /ApEinfo_revcolor="#ffef86"
                     /ApEinfo_fwdcolor="#ffef86"
                     /note="direction: RIGHT note: high-copy-number ColE1/pMB1/pBR322/pUC origin of replication"
ORIGIN
        1 gagataccta cagcgtgagc tatgagaaag cgccacgctt cccgaaggga gaaaggcgga
       61 caggtatccg gtaagcggca gggtcggaac aggagagcgc acgagggagc ttccaggggg
      121 aaacgcctgg tatctttata gtcctgtcgg gtttcgccac ctctgacttg agcgtcgatt
      181 tttgtgatgc tcgtcagggg ggcggagcct atggaaaaac gccagcaacg cggccttttt
      241 acggttcctg gccttttgct ggccttttgc tcacatgttc tttcctgcgt tatcccctga
      301 ttctgtggat aaccgtatta ccgcctttga gtgagctgat accgctcgcc gcagccgaac
      361 gaccgagcgc agcgagtcag tgagcgagga agcggaagag cgcccaatac gcaaaccgcc
      421 tctccccgcg cgttggccga ttcattaatg cagctggcac gacaggtttc ccgactggaa
      481 agcgggcagt gagcgcaacg caattaatgt gagacttacg ttaaaaccgg tatggtaatg
      541 gtgggtggtg aaatcacgac ttcagcatgg gttgacattg aagagctaac tcgtgaaacc
      601 gttcgtgaaa tcggctacgt acactcagat atgggttttg atgcgaactc ttgtgcagta
      661 ctaaacacaa ttggtaaaca gtcaccagat atcaaccaag gtgttgataa agcggatcca
      721 aaagagcaag gcgccggtga ccaaggcatc atgttcggtt acgcatgtaa cgaaactgaa
      781 gttttaatgc cagctccaat tacttactct caccgtcttg ttgaaaaaca agcagaagta
      841 cgtaagaacg gtacacttcc ttggttacgt ccagatgcga aatctcaggt aacgttccaa
      901 tacgaccaag gtaagatcgt aggtatcgat gctgttgttc tatcaactca gcactgtgat
      961 tcaatctcaa ctcctgaact gcgtgaagcg gtaatggaag agatcatcaa gccagttcta
     1021 ccttcagagt ggatcaacaa agagactaac ttcttcatca acccaactgg ccgtttcgta
     1081 atcggtggtc caatgggtga ctgtggtcta actggtcgta agattatcgt agatacttac
     1141 ggcggtgcgg ctcgtcacgg tggtggtgcg ttctcaggta aagatccatc aaaagttgac
     1201 cgtagtgcag catacgcagc gcgttacgta gcgaaaaaca tcgttgcagc tggtatggct
     1261 gaccgttgtg aaatccaact ttcttacgct atcggtgtgg cagatccaac gtcaatcatg
     1321 gtggaaacgt ttggtactga gaaagtatct cacgacatca tcatcgaagc agtacgtcag
     1381 ttcttcgacc tacgtccata cggtctgcaa gaaatgctta accttctgca gccaatctac
     1441 aagaagacag cagcatacgg ccactttggt cgtgaagagt tcccatggga agcgactgat
     1501 aaagcagcac ttcttcgcga attcgctggc atcaagtaat cgagcttgct ctgaatttcc
     1561 aaagccctcg ccttatggtg ggggcttttt gtttcccccg actcccctcc ttctctatcc
     1621 tccagcccca cccactaaga acaaatttta agcaaatagt tgtaaattcc cccaactccg
     1681 ccaatagtta aaatattgtt aaattgcgtt tccgtaacaa cgtggatgta agctagtgtg
     1741 acgacagcaa ccttggggaa aacgttagct aaacatcctt tatgctttta aaacttatag
     1801 gggttagtac caatccaagt aagcaaactg tcaggaatag cgtagtcaaa acgcctgaaa
     1861 ttaacgcgta atgttttgat aaataattat tttccagtca aacattgtcg cggaattatc
     1921 gagtatttga acgcgttaga atgaacaatt atttactccg atgggtacaa gtcatttgac
     1981 agacaactgt gtaggaataa gccaaggagg agttatgcct cgaacagtca atccatccga
     2041 cttccatagt aaacgaaagg aagtccctga taacgaatac gctagaacca ttccgtgcaa
     2101 cacggtcaat cttagcgcgc ctttccactg gctcgcgcta gggcttcatg acttcgtgcg
     2161 tatgccactc attagtgcct tttatggact gtgcttcatg gcagcagcga ttggcatcgt
     2221 attgcttgtg caatggcaag ggacgcacct tgtcgtgatg ccgagtttga tcgtctatat
     2281 gcttattggg ccatttttag ccctaggttt gtatgatgcc agttgggaac gagagcgcgg
     2341 ccacaaagct cgcctgttcc actcaatgaa agcgataggt cgtaactcaa gctctcaatg
     2401 ggcatttgcg gttctgcttg cggtttgtat gattttctgg atgcgaatcg ccgcacttct
     2461 ccatgcattg tacccttccg ttcaaggtgc accgctgaca gagttcttgc ccttcttagt
     2521 gattgggtca ctcattggtt ttgtactagc aagcgtggta ttcagcattt ctgccttctc
     2581 tattccatta atgatggagc gcagagttga catgatgacg gcggtattca ccagctttaa
     2641 tgcggtcaaa tccaacattc cagcaatgat cgtgtgggcg gcaatcatct gtgggggtat
     2701 cttaattggt ttcgccacct acggaatcgg tatgctgttt actatgccta ttctcggcta
     2761 cggtacttgg cacgcctacc atgcaacgat taagaaaaaa cacacacctt aattcagtga
     2821 tgctatgatc cggccctcgc aactgcgggg gctttttatt gaacttgaga ggaacgaatg
     2881 gacattgaac taagctacaa agcaaaacag gtgatggcgc actatatcgc attagctgaa
     2941 catgctttta agcgttcatt ccctattccc agcctgacct ttaaagtccg aggtaaagca
     3001 gcaggaaaag cgtaccttca gctcaatgag attcgcctta acccggtttt atttaaagaa
     3061 aacacccaag cgttcttgca agaagtgata ccgcatgagg tcgctcactt aatcacatat
     3121 caggtttacg gtcgcgtccg tcctcatggc aaagagtggc aaaccgtaat ggaatccgta
     3181 tttaacgttc cggccaaaac cacacatagt ttcgaagtct cttccgttca aggcaaaacc
     3241 ttcgaatacc gatgtcgctg cacgacatat cccctttcta ttcgccgtca caacaaagtg
     3301 ctgcgcaaac aagccgtgta ttcgtgtcaa aaatgtcgtc agcctcttag cttcactggt
     3361 gtccagcttt cctaatcctc agttcaatta agtctcaata ggaaatattg accaacattt
     3421 cttttgttat tattaacttg cttattacga aagctaatat ctgagtgata gaatggataa
     3481 agtcatactt tttaaagact ttaacttcct caccaatcgc gacaatcgct aatctttctg
     3541 tttgaggcgt ttcatttact ccaattgaaa cgcctcttgc cccttgtttt ttcgatggaa
     3601 agcatccatg ttaggaacta agtttattct cttgctggaa atctcatgcg tatccctcga
     3661 atttatcatc cagaaaccat tcaccaactt ggtacactcg ctttaagtga cgacgccgct
     3721 ggccatattg gccgcgtact tcgtatgaag gaaggtcagg aagttctcct atttgacggt
     3781 agtggtgcag agtttcccgc agttatcgca gaagtcagca aaaagaatgt cctcgtagac
     3841 atctctgagc gcgtagagaa cagcattgaa tcccctttgg atcttcacct aggacaggtg
     3901 atttcacgag gcgacaagat ggagttcacc attcagaagt cagtcgaact cggagtaaat
     3961 accatcactc cccttatttc tgaacgttgt ggcgtaaagc tcgatcaaaa acgatttgag
     4021 aagaaactgg cccaatggca gaagattgct atcagtgctt gcgagcagtg tggacgtaac
     4081 atcgttccag aaattcgccc aatcatgagc ttggaagagt ggagcaaaga agagtacgat
     4141 ggacttaagc tcaaccttca ccctcgtgcc aaatactcga tcaacaccct gcctacacca
     4201 gttgaaaaag tgcgcctgct gattggccct gaaggcggtt tgtcagctga agaaatcgat
     4261 atgacgcgcg agtaccaatt tgaagagacg cttctcggtc cgcgtgtact tcgcaccgaa
     4321 acagcggctc ttaccgcaat tacagcttta caagttcgtt tcggcgatct tggttaaaac
     4381 ggagaaaaat aatgatcaaa ctcggtattg taatggaccc aatttcgtcc attaacatca
     4441 agaaagactc tagctttgcc atgatgcttg aagcgcaacg ccgcggctac gaaatccact
     4501 acatggaaat gaatgatctt cacctcgacc aaggtgtggc cattgccgac accaaagtgg
     4561 ttgagctaaa agaagatcca aacggctggt acgaattcaa atcagagcaa actatcgagc
     4621 tatctgagtt agacgcggtt ctgatgcgta aagatcctcc gtttgacact gaatacatct
     4681 acgcaacgta catccttgag cgtgcagaag agcaaggcac actgatcgtc aacaaacctc
     4741 agagccttcg tgactgcaat gagaagttgt ttacagcatg gttccctgaa ttgactccaa
     4801 ccactatcgt tacccgtaaa gctgaaaaga ttaaagcatt ccgtgaagaa cacggcgatg
     4861 tgatcttaaa gcctcttgac ggtatgggcg gtgcgtctat tttccgcgta aatgagaacg
     4921 atccaaacgt atcagtgatc atcgaaacgc tgactaacca tggtcagcat tacgcgatgg
     4981 cacaaacatt cgtgcctgat atcagcaatg gtgacaagcg cattctcgtg gttgacggcg
     5041 agccaatgcc ttactgtctg gcacgtattc cggcgaaagg cgaaacgcgc ggtaaccttg
     5101 cggcgggcgg cacgggtgaa gctcgtcctc taagtgaaac agacattaaa attgcccaaa
     5161 ccgtagcacc aactctgaaa gaaaaaggtc ttatttttgt gggtcttgat gtgattggcg
     5221 ataagctgac agaaatcaac gtaaccagcc cgacctgtat tcgtgaaatc gaagcagcat
     5281 ttgatatctc aattacgggc aaactaatgg atgccattga acgccgagta aaaggcgaat
     5341 aaatagggtc tgtttatctt gcgtggttaa tttttgttcg agataaaagc gttttaatcg
     5401 cggcgagagg tttatagcct agtcattcta agcaaaatac ctctcaacaa agagtaaagc
     5461 gcttttagcc gaacccttcg ggcagcgttt gtggatactt tctactgcgt tatcggctta
     5521 tcaggtaggc caactacatt tcaaagcctc tgccttgtat aaagaaccca caaacagctg
     5581 caaaaatcag cgcgaaaggt caacagaccc taaatatata gtaaagttat agtagagagc
     5641 taaatgcaaa cttaagcaaa ttcatgcata tattgccaat ttgcttaagt gcacttctga
     5701 gtcctaagga tcagtatgaa tatgaacctc acaaaccatt ttttagttgc catgcctgga
     5761 atgaaagatc cctatttcca gaatagcgtg atctacgtct gcgagcacaa cgaagaaggc
     5821 gcaatggggt tgataatcaa tgcgccagtc gatatcaccg tgggtaacat gcttaagcaa
     5881 gtcaaagtac aacctgtaca cccgcgtttg ttcgaagcaa gccttgaccg gcctgtatat
     5941 aacggcggcc cgatctcaga agatcgtggc tttattctgc ataaaccgaa agattactat
     6001 gaatccagta ttcagatgac tgatgagctt gcagtgacaa cctcgcgaga cattctgact
     6061 gtgttgggga ccgaagctga gccaagcgac tatttggttg ctttgggcta cgcaggttgg
     6121 agcgcagggc agctggaaaa tgagttagtt gaaaactctt ggctgaccat agaagctacg
     6181 ccagaaatca tctttgatac tccaattaca gaccgttgga aaaaagcagt agaaaaactg
     6241 gggatcgatc cgagtcagct ttcttctgat gcaggacatg cctgataagg cagactgttc
     6301 ccctagattg agatttgaga caccttatgt cacgtacaat tatggctttt gattttggaa
     6361 ccaaaagcat cggcagcgcg attggccagg aaattaccgg taccgcctct ccgctcaagg
     6421 cttttaaagc caatgatggt attccaaact gggacgacat cgaaaaacag atcaaagaat
     6481 ggcaaccgga tttattggtt gtgggtctga tgccgcatag ttaagccagc cccgacaccc
     6541 gccaacaccc gctgacgcgc cctgacgggc ttgtctgctc ccggcatccg cttacagaca
     6601 agctgtgacc gtctccggga gctgcatgtg tcagaggttt tcaccgtcat caccgaaacg
     6661 cgcgagacga aagggcctcg tgatacgcct atttttatag gttaatgtca tgataataat
     6721 ggtttcttag acgtcaggtg gcacttttcg gggaaatgtg cgcggaaccc ctatttgttt
     6781 atttttctaa atacattcaa atatgtatcc gctcatgaga caataaccct gataaatgct
     6841 tcaataatat tgaaaaagga agagtatgag tattcaacat ttccgtgtcg cccttattcc
     6901 cttttttgcg gcattttgcc ttcctgtttt tgctcaccca gaaacgctgg tgaaagtaaa
     6961 agatgctgaa gatcagttgg gtgcacgagt gggttacatc gaactggatc tcaacagcgg
     7021 taagatcctt gagagttttc gccccgaaga acgttttcca atgatgagca cttttaaagt
     7081 tctgctatgt ggcgcggtat tatcccgtat tgacgccggg caagagcaac tcggtcgccg
     7141 catacactat tctcagaatg acttggttga gtactcacca gtcacagaaa agcatcttac
     7201 ggatggcatg acagtaagag aattatgcag tgctgccata accatgagtg ataacactgc
     7261 ggccaactta cttctgacaa cgatcggagg accgaaggag ctaaccgctt ttttgcacaa
     7321 catgggggat catgtaactc gccttgatcg ttgggaaccg gagctgaatg aagccatacc
     7381 aaacgacgag cgtgacacca cgatgcctgt agcaatggca acaacgttgc gcaaactatt
     7441 aactggcgaa ctacttactc tagcttcccg gcaacaatta atagactgga tggaggcgga
     7501 taaagttgca ggaccacttc tgcgctcggc ccttccggct ggctggttta ttgctgataa
     7561 atctggagcc ggtgagcgtg ggtctcgcgg tatcattgca gcactggggc cagatggtaa
     7621 gccctcccgt atcgtagtta tctacacgac ggggagtcag gcaactatgg atgaacgaaa
     7681 tagacagatc gctgagatag gtgcctcact gattaagcat tggtaactgt cagaccaagt
     7741 ttactcatat atactttaga ttgatttaaa acttcatttt taatttaaaa ggatctaggt
     7801 gaagatcctt tttgataatc tcatgaccaa aatcccttaa cgtgagtttt cgttccactg
     7861 agcgtcagac cccgtagaaa agatcaaagg atcttcttga gatccttttt ttctgcgcgt
     7921 aatctgctgc ttgcaaacaa aaaaaccacc gctaccagcg gtggtttgtt tgccggatca
     7981 agagctacca actctttttc cgaaggtaac tggcttcagc agagcgcaga taccaaatac
     8041 tgttcttcta gtgtagccgt agttaggcca ccacttcaag aactctgtag caccgcctac
     8101 atacctcgct ctgctaatcc tgttaccagt ggctgctgcc agtggcgata agtcgtgtct
     8161 taccgggttg gactcaagac gatagttacc ggataaggcg cagcggtcgg gctgaacggg
     8221 gggttcgtgc acacagccca gcttggagcg aacgacctac accgaact
//
